# Supplementary material for: Massively parallel reporter assays for CYP3A4 enhancer variants alongside their native promoter
Source: bioRxiv. 2026 Apr 24:2026.04.22.719677. Preprint. [Version 1] doi: 10.64898/2026.04.22.719677 (PMC13131672; doi:10.64898/2026.04.22.719677)
Supplement: Supplement 4 [file media-4.zip › plasmid_maps/MPRA_Ref/pGL4_GFP_CLEM4_Promoter.gb]

LOCUS       pGL4_GFP_CLEM4_Promoter  6155 bp ds-DNA     circular     04-FEB-2026
DEFINITION  .
COMMENT     Imported using the Genbank importer. File name:
            pGL4_GFP_CLEM44_Promoter.gb
FEATURES             Location/Qualifiers
     CDS             complement(200..1060)
                     /label="Ampicillin resistance"
                     /ApEinfo_revcolor="#c6c9d1"
                     /ApEinfo_fwdcolor="#c6c9d1"
                     /translation="MSIQHFRVALIPFFAAFCLPVFAHPETLVKVKDAEDQLGARVGYIELDLNSGKILESFRPEERFPMMSTFKVLLCGAVLSRIDAGQEQLGRRIHYSQNDLVEYSPVTEKHLTDGMTVRELCSAAITMSDNTAANLLLTTIGGPKELTAFLHNMGDHVTRLDRWEPELNEAIPNDERDTTMPVAMATTLRKLLTGELLTLASRQQLIDWMEADKVAGPLLRSALPAGWFIADKSGAGERGSRGIIAALGPDGKPSRIVVIYTTGSQATMDERNRQIAEIGASLIKHW*"
     regulatory      1165..1318
                     /label="Transcriptional pause site"
                     /ApEinfo_revcolor="#b4abac"
                     /ApEinfo_fwdcolor="#b4abac"
     misc_feature    1319..1343
                     /label="Multiple cloning site region"
                     /ApEinfo_revcolor="#ff9ccd"
                     /ApEinfo_fwdcolor="#ff9ccd"
     misc_feature    1344..1357
                     /label="XbaI_SbfI"
                     /ApEinfo_revcolor="#84b0dc"
                     /ApEinfo_fwdcolor="#84b0dc"
     misc_feature    1358..1372
                     /label="Adaptor"
                     /ApEinfo_revcolor="#b1ff67"
                     /ApEinfo_fwdcolor="#b1ff67"
     misc_feature    1373..2298
                     /label="CLEM4"
                     /ApEinfo_revcolor="#ff9ccd"
                     /ApEinfo_fwdcolor="#ff9ccd"
     primer          1755..1777
                     /label="pGL4_P_asso_F"
                     /ApEinfo_revcolor="#f58a5e"
                     /ApEinfo_fwdcolor="#f58a5e"
                     /note="sequence: atccaagttgGTTCCAGTTGTCCTTTCATTTCC"
     misc_feature    1755..4764
                     /label="Amplicon"
                     /ApEinfo_revcolor="#f8d3a9"
                     /ApEinfo_fwdcolor="#f8d3a9"
     misc_feature    2299..2313
                     /label="Adaptor"
                     /ApEinfo_revcolor="#ffef86"
                     /ApEinfo_fwdcolor="#ffef86"
     misc_feature    2314..4209
                     /label="CYP_Promoter"
                     /ApEinfo_revcolor="#ff9ccd"
                     /ApEinfo_fwdcolor="#ff9ccd"
     misc_feature    4211..4243
                     /label="Spacer"
                     /ApEinfo_revcolor="#ffef86"
                     /ApEinfo_fwdcolor="#ffef86"
     misc_feature    4244..4258
                     /label="BC"
                     /ApEinfo_revcolor="#84b0dc"
                     /ApEinfo_fwdcolor="#84b0dc"
     regulatory      4266..4275
                     /label="Kozak sequence"
                     /ApEinfo_revcolor="#b4abac"
                     /ApEinfo_fwdcolor="#b4abac"
                     /note="regulatory_class: other: note: vertebrate consensus sequence for strong initiation of translation (Kozak, 1987)"
     CDS             4272..4274
                     /label="EGFP"
                     /ApEinfo_revcolor="#b1ff67"
                     /ApEinfo_fwdcolor="#b1ff67"
                     /note="product: enhanced GFP codon_start: 1 translation: M,V,SKGEELFTGVVPILVELDGDVNGHKFSVSGEGEGDATYGKLTLKFICTTGKLPVPWPTLVTTLTYGVQCFSRYPDHMKQHDFFKSAMPEGYVQERTIFFKDDGNYKTRAEVKFEGDTLVNRIELKGIDFKEDGNILGHKLEYNYNSHNVYIMADKQKNGIKVNFKIRHNIEDGSVQLADHYQQNTPIGDGPVLLPDNHYLSTQSALSKDPNEKRDHMVLLEFVTAAGITLGMDELYK transl_table: 1"
                     /translation="M"
     CDS             4275..4277
                     /label="EGFP"
                     /ApEinfo_revcolor="#b1ff67"
                     /ApEinfo_fwdcolor="#b1ff67"
                     /note="product: enhanced GFP codon_start: 1 translation: M,V,SKGEELFTGVVPILVELDGDVNGHKFSVSGEGEGDATYGKLTLKFICTTGKLPVPWPTLVTTLTYGVQCFSRYPDHMKQHDFFKSAMPEGYVQERTIFFKDDGNYKTRAEVKFEGDTLVNRIELKGIDFKEDGNILGHKLEYNYNSHNVYIMADKQKNGIKVNFKIRHNIEDGSVQLADHYQQNTPIGDGPVLLPDNHYLSTQSALSKDPNEKRDHMVLLEFVTAAGITLGMDELYK transl_table: 1"
                     /translation="V"
     CDS             4278..4988
                     /label="EGFP"
                     /ApEinfo_revcolor="#b1ff67"
                     /ApEinfo_fwdcolor="#b1ff67"
                     /note="product: enhanced GFP codon_start: 1 translation: M,V,SKGEELFTGVVPILVELDGDVNGHKFSVSGEGEGDATYGKLTLKFICTTGKLPVPWPTLVTTLTYGVQCFSRYPDHMKQHDFFKSAMPEGYVQERTIFFKDDGNYKTRAEVKFEGDTLVNRIELKGIDFKEDGNILGHKLEYNYNSHNVYIMADKQKNGIKVNFKIRHNIEDGSVQLADHYQQNTPIGDGPVLLPDNHYLSTQSALSKDPNEKRDHMVLLEFVTAAGITLGMDELYK transl_table: 1"
                     /translation="SKGEELFTGVVPILVELDGDVNGHKFSVSGEGEGDATYGKLTLKFICTTGKLPVPWPTLVTTLTYGVQCFSRYPDHMKQHDFFKSAMPEGYVQERTIFFKDDGNYKTRAEVKFEGDTLVNRIELKGIDFKEDGNILGHKLEYNYNSHNVYIMADKQKNGIKVNFKIRHNIEDGSVQLADHYQQNTPIGDGPVLLPDNHYLSTQSALSKDPNEKRDHMVLLEFVTAAGITLGMDELYK"
     primer          complement(4745..4764)
                     /label="pGL4_asso_R"
                     /ApEinfo_revcolor="#75c6a9"
                     /ApEinfo_fwdcolor="#75c6a9"
                     /note="sequence: tcaccttgatgccgttcttc"
     misc_feature    4975..4988
                     /label="minGFP_R"
                     /ApEinfo_revcolor="#f8d3a9"
                     /ApEinfo_fwdcolor="#f8d3a9"
     primer_bind     4996..5011
                     /label="sequence was changed from the original sequence; fixed GC stretch"
                     /ApEinfo_revcolor="#75c6a9"
                     /ApEinfo_fwdcolor="#75c6a9"
     misc_feature    5018..5209
                     /label="SV40 late poly(A) region"
                     /ApEinfo_revcolor="#b4abac"
                     /ApEinfo_fwdcolor="#b4abac"
     misc_feature    5549..76
                     /label="ColE1-derived plasmid replication origin"
                     /ApEinfo_revcolor="#84b0dc"
                     /ApEinfo_fwdcolor="#84b0dc"
ORIGIN
        1 gaagatcctt tgatcttttc tacggggtct gacgctcagt ggaacgaaaa ctcacgttaa
       61 gggattttgg tcatgagatt atcaaaaagg atcttcacct agatcctttt aaattaaaaa
      121 tgaagtttta aatcaatcta aagtatatat gagtaaactt ggtctgacag cggccgcaaa
      181 tgctaaacca ctgcagtggt taccagtgct tgatcagtga ggcaccgatc tcagcgatct
      241 gcctatttcg ttcgtccata gtggcctgac tccccgtcgt gtagatcact acgattcgtg
      301 agggcttacc atcaggcccc agcgcagcaa tgatgccgcg agagccgcgt tcaccggccc
      361 ccgatttgtc agcaatgaac cagccagcag ggagggccga gcgaagaagt ggtcctgcta
      421 ctttgtccgc ctccatccag tctatgagct gctgtcgtga tgctagagta agaagttcgc
      481 cagtgagtag tttccgaaga gttgtggcca ttgctactgg catcgtggta tcacgctcgt
      541 cgttcggtat ggcttcgttc aactctggtt cccagcggtc aagccgggtc acatgatcac
      601 ccatattatg aagaaatgca gtcagctcct tagggcctcc gatcgttgtc agaagtaagt
      661 tggccgcggt gttgtcgctc atggtaatgg cagcactaca caattctctt accgtcatgc
      721 catccgtaag atgcttttcc gtgaccggcg agtactcaac caagtcgttt tgtgagtagt
      781 gtatacggcg accaagctgc tcttgcccgg cgtctatacg ggacaacacc gcgccacata
      841 gcagtacttt gaaagtgctc atcatcggga atcgttcttc ggggcggaaa gactcaagga
      901 tcttgccgct attgagatcc agttcgatat agcccactct tgcacccagt tgatcttcag
      961 catcttttac tttcaccagc gtttcggggt gtgcaaaaac aggcaagcaa aatgccgcaa
     1021 agaagggaat gagtgcgaca cgaaaatgtt ggatgctcat actcgtcctt tttcaatatt
     1081 attgaagcat ttatcagggt tactagtacg tctctcaagg ataagtaagt aatattaagg
     1141 tacgggaggt attggacagg ccgcaataaa atatctttat tttcattaca tctgtgtgtt
     1201 ggttttttgt gtgaatcgat agtactaaca tacgctctcc atcaaaacaa aacgaaacaa
     1261 aacaaactag caaaataggc tgtccccagt gcaagtgcag gtgccagaac atttctctgg
     1321 cctaactggc cggtacctga gctTCTAGAC CTGCAGGAGG ACCGGATCAA CTCCTGTCTG
     1381 CAGTAGTCGT TAGAATCTGA ACTTCCTGAA GTTCATGTGC AAAGTTGAGT TAATTGTTTA
     1441 ATATTCAACA AGGATTATGC CAGTAAGATG GTAGGAAAAT ATTAGATATG TGTCATCACT
     1501 GCTGGTATTA TTTAAACTGC AACATATTTT AGCTGGCTGC TGATCTCAGC CACCATGCCT
     1561 GCATTTTATC TCTGTCTCGT GGTCTGCAAC CTTGGAAGCT TTGAACTTAG CTCATAGAAT
     1621 CCTGGGCATC AAGAACATGT GGTTCTAATG GCTAGATAGG GAATGAGAGT AAAAGGATTT
     1681 TGCCCACGGT CACGTGAGTA AACAACAGAT TTGGAGGGGT CTGGACTACT GTGATGACTT
     1741 CATTCTGACA ATATGTTCCA GTTGTCCTTT CATTTCCTCC TAATCACATG TCTGGTCTGA
     1801 TCTGGCTGTT TCCCACCTTC CAATTCCTGC CTTCTCCAAT GCTCCCTTCC GTAGGTCACT
     1861 CTGTGGCTCA GAGACCCTGC TTAGCAAGCG CCCAACCTTT CAATTATTTG TTCAGTAAAA
     1921 CTTGAACTCA TGTCTCCCCT TCTTGATAAA AAGAAAATAC GTTATGTAAT GTCGGGTTAC
     1981 TCTATAACTC TTGTCCTGTC TCTCGGCAAC TACTGAACTA ACTGTTTTCA TATTGAGCAA
     2041 ACGTTTATGG AAGGACTGCC AAGAGTCAGG TACTAGGCTT GGTAATATTC CCCGTTCTCT
     2101 CTAGTCAAAG CCAACACCAG CCAGACTTGC AGATCTAGGT CCCAAGCCCA CTGCAGATCA
     2161 CAGGCCAGGG TCTGGTCTCC TCTGAGCTCC TTTGGGAGGG AAAGACAGAA TTATTAACAC
     2221 CCATTTTGTA GATTAGGCAA CTGAGGCTGA GGAAGTTTAA ATAACTCAGA CAGGGCCTGC
     2281 ACGTCAGTCA TATTCCAACA TTGCGTGAAC CGATGTCCTT TTTGGTTTGA TGCTTGCTGT
     2341 CACTTCTTTC CTTAGGTGCC TCTCTGTACG GCTCTTTTAT CCCAGGGATT CCAGAGTTAC
     2401 AGCACATGCA TACCACCATC CAAGCATGTT TATTTGTCTC CTGCTTCACT AGGCTGTCCC
     2461 CAAGGAACAT GTGGCTCCCG GCACACACCT GGCACAACAC TGCACATGAC ATTCACCCAC
     2521 TTGGCCTTGA ATCTGACAAG GAATCTGGCA TGATGTTCAC CCACTCAGGC CAGGTGCCGA
     2581 GCAGCCCTGG AGGCTTAGGG GCCAGAGGGA TGGGAAAAGG TGTCTTTCTG GGGTGAGTAT
     2641 CAGTTTCTGC AGGAGGGCTG AATGTGAGAA AGAATAAAGA GAGAAGGAAG CGAACAAGCA
     2701 CAGCTTAAAC ATCGCCTATT TCTATTGAGT TTTAAGAACG CTGTGATTTT GTTTGTCATG
     2761 CAATCCATTC ATCAGGCCAG GCAGACACAG AACTTGGGTG TGAGTGACGA TAATGAGCTG
     2821 ATATAATTTT CACACCCTCA TCACTGAGAT CTCTCCCATC AGGAATGGGT CAGGGAGCTC
     2881 ACAGGTGGCA GCAACTGCTA TTACAGGCCT CATCTCTACC AGCTCCTGGG GCCTGCCCTC
     2941 CTCCCATTAG AAAATCCTCC ACTTGTCAAA AAGGAAGCCA TTTGCTTTGA ACTCCAATTC
     3001 CACCCCCAAG AGGCTGGGAC CATCTTATTG GAGTCCTTGA TGCTGTGTGA CCTGCAGTGA
     3061 CCACTGCCCC ATCATTGCTG GCTGAGGTGG TTGGGGTCCA TCTGGCTATC TGGGCAGCTG
     3121 TTCTCTTCTC TCCTTTCTCT CCTGTTTCCA GACATGCAGT ATTTCCAGAG AGAAGGGGCC
     3181 ACTCTTTGGC AAAGAACCTG TCTAACTTGC TATCTATGGC AGGACCTTTG AAGGGTTCAC
     3241 AGGAAGCAGC ACAAATTGAT ACTATTCCAC CAAGCCATCA GCTCCATCTC ATCCATGCCC
     3301 TGTCTCTCCT TTAGGGGTCC CCTTGCCAAC AGAATCACAG AGGACCAGCC TGAAAGTGCA
     3361 GAGACAGCAG CTGAGGCACA GCCAAGAGCT CTGGCTGTAT TAATGACCTA AGAAGTCACC
     3421 AGAAAGTCAG AAGGGATGAC ATGCAGAGGC CCAGCAATCT CAGCTAAGTC AACTCCACCA
     3481 GCCTTTCTAG TTGCCCACTG TGTGTACAGC ACCCTGGTAG GGACCAGAGC CATGACAGGG
     3541 AATAAGACTA GACTATGCCC TTGAGGAGCT CACCTCTGTT CAGGGAAACA GGCGTGGAAA
     3601 CACAATGGTG GTAAAGAGGA AAGAGGACAA TAGGATTGCA TGAAGGGGAT GGAAAGTGCC
     3661 CAGGGGAGGA AATGGTTACA TCTGTGTGAG GAGTTTGGTG AGGAAAGACT CTAAGAGAAG
     3721 GCTCTGTCTG TCTGGGTTTG GAAGGATGTG TAGGAGTCTT CTAGGGGGCA CAGGCACACT
     3781 CCAGGCATAG GTAAAGATCT GTAGGTGTGG CTTGTTGGGA TGAATTTCAA GTATTTTGGA
     3841 ATGAGGACAG CCATAGAGAC AAGGGCAGGA GAGAGGCGAT TTAATAGATT TTATGCCAAT
     3901 GGCTCCACTT GAGTTTCTGA TAAGAACCCA GAACCCTTGG ACTCCCCAGT AACATTGATT
     3961 GAGTTGTTTA TGATACCTCA TAGAATATGA ACTCAAAGGA GGTCAGTGAG TGGTGTGTGT
     4021 GTGATTCTTT GCCAACTTCC AAGGTGGAGA AGCCTCTTCC AACTGCAGGC AGAGCACAGG
     4081 TGGCCCTGCT ACTGGCTGCA GCTCCAGCCC TGCCTCCTTC TCTAGCATAT AAACAATCCA
     4141 ACAGCCTCAC TGAATCACTG CTGTGCAGGG CAGGAAAGCT CCATGCACAT AGCCCAGCAA
     4201 AGAGCAACAC GCAAAGTGAA CACATCGCTA AGCGAAAGCT AAGNNNNNNN NNNNNNNNAc
     4261 cggtcgccac catggtgagc aagggcgagg agctgttcac cggggtggtg cccatcctgg
     4321 tcgagctgga cggcgacgta aacggccaca agttcagcgt gtccggcgag ggcgagggcg
     4381 atgccaccta cggcaagctg accctgaagt tcatctgcac caccggcaag ctgcccgtgc
     4441 cctggcccac cctcgtgacc accctgacct acggcgtgca gtgcttcagc cgctaccccg
     4501 accacatgaa gcagcacgac ttcttcaagt ccgccatgcc cgaaggctac gtccaggagc
     4561 gcaccatctt cttcaaggac gacggcaact acaagacccg cgccgaggtg aagttcgagg
     4621 gcgacaccct ggtgaaccgc atcgagctga agggcatcga cttcaaggag gacggcaaca
     4681 tcctggggca caagctggag tacaactaca acagccacaa cgtctatatc atggccgaca
     4741 agcagaagaa cggcatcaag gtgaacttca agatccgcca caacatcgag gacggcagcg
     4801 tgcagctcgc cgaccactac cagcagaaca cccccatcgg cgacggcccc gtgctgctgc
     4861 ccgacaacca ctacctgagc acccagtccg ccctgagcaa agaccccaac gagaagcgcg
     4921 atcacatggt cctgctggag ttcgtgaccg ccgccgggat cactctcggc atggacgagc
     4981 tgtacaagct agagtctgag ctgacagtcg cttcgagcag acatgataag atacattgat
     5041 gagtttggac aaaccacaac tagaatgcag tgaaaaaaat gctttatttg tgaaatttgt
     5101 gatgctattg ctttatttgt aaccattata agctgcaata aacaagttaa caacaacaat
     5161 tgcattcatt ttatgtttca ggttcagggg gaggtgtggg aggtttttta aagcaagtaa
     5221 aacctctaca aatgtggtaa aatcgataag gatccgtcga ccgatgccct tgagagcctt
     5281 caacccagtc agctccttcc ggtgggcgcg gggcatgact atcgtcgccg cacttatgac
     5341 tgtcttcttt atcatgcaac tcgtaggaca ggtgccggca gcgctcttcc gcttcctcgc
     5401 tcactgactc gctgcgctcg gtcgttcggc tgcggcgagc ggtatcagct cactcaaagg
     5461 cggtaatacg gttatccaca gaatcagggg ataacgcagg aaagaacatg tgagcaaaag
     5521 gccagcaaaa ggccaggaac cgtaaaaagg ccgcgttgct ggcgtttttc cataggctcc
     5581 gcccccctga cgagcatcac aaaaatcgac gctcaagtca gaggtggcga aacccgacag
     5641 gactataaag ataccaggcg tttccccctg gaagctccct cgtgcgctct cctgttccga
     5701 ccctgccgct taccggatac ctgtccgcct ttctcccttc gggaagcgtg gcgctttctc
     5761 atagctcacg ctgtaggtat ctcagttcgg tgtaggtcgt tcgctccaag ctgggctgtg
     5821 tgcacgaacc ccccgttcag cccgaccgct gcgccttatc cggtaactat cgtcttgagt
     5881 ccaacccggt aagacacgac ttatcgccac tggcagcagc cactggtaac aggattagca
     5941 gagcgaggta tgtaggcggt gctacagagt tcttgaagtg gtggcctaac tacggctaca
     6001 ctagaagaac agtatttggt atctgcgctc tgctgaagcc agttaccttc ggaaaaagag
     6061 ttggtagctc ttgatccggc aaacaaacca ccgctggtag cggtggtttt tttgtttgca
     6121 agcagcagat tacgcgcaga aaaaaaggat ctcaa
//
