# Supplementary material for: Massively parallel reporter assays for CYP3A4 enhancer variants alongside their native promoter
Source: bioRxiv. 2026 Apr 24:2026.04.22.719677. Preprint. [Version 1] doi: 10.64898/2026.04.22.719677 (PMC13131672; doi:10.64898/2026.04.22.719677)
Supplement: Supplement 4 [file media-4.zip › plasmid_maps/MPRA_Ref/pGL4_GFP_RE_CPP_(CEBPRE).gb]

LOCUS       pGL4_GFP_RE_CPP_(CEBPRE)  4050 bp ds-DNA     circular     04-FEB-2026
DEFINITION  .
COMMENT     Imported using the Genbank importer. File name:
            pGL4_GFP_RE_CPP_CEBPRERE.gb
FEATURES             Location/Qualifiers
     misc_feature    254..936
                     /label="ColE1-derived plasmid replication origin"
                     /ApEinfo_revcolor="#84b0dc"
                     /ApEinfo_fwdcolor="#84b0dc"
     primer          479..501
                     /label="pGL4_CEBPRE_asso_F"
                     /ApEinfo_revcolor="#d6b295"
                     /ApEinfo_fwdcolor="#d6b295"
                     /note="sequence: GCCAGCGCCGtaggtatctcagttcggtgtagg"
     misc_feature    479..3519
                     /label="amplicon"
                     /ApEinfo_revcolor="#ffef86"
                     /ApEinfo_fwdcolor="#ffef86"
     CDS             complement(1060..1920)
                     /label="Amp. resistance"
                     /ApEinfo_revcolor="#c6c9d1"
                     /ApEinfo_fwdcolor="#c6c9d1"
                     /translation="MSIQHFRVALIPFFAAFCLPVFAHPETLVKVKDAEDQLGARVGYIELDLNSGKILESFRPEERFPMMSTFKVLLCGAVLSRIDAGQEQLGRRIHYSQNDLVEYSPVTEKHLTDGMTVRELCSAAITMSDNTAANLLLTTIGGPKELTAFLHNMGDHVTRLDRWEPELNEAIPNDERDTTMPVAMATTLRKLLTGELLTLASRQQLIDWMEADKVAGPLLRSALPAGWFIADKSGAGERGSRGIIAALGPDGKPSRIVVIYTTGSQATMDERNRQIAEIGASLIKHW*"
     regulatory      2025..2178
                     /label="Transcriptional pause site"
                     /ApEinfo_revcolor="#b4abac"
                     /ApEinfo_fwdcolor="#b4abac"
     misc_feature    2179..2203
                     /label="Multiple cloning site region"
                     /ApEinfo_revcolor="#ff9ccd"
                     /ApEinfo_fwdcolor="#ff9ccd"
     misc_feature    2204..2217
                     /label="XbaI_SbfI"
                     /ApEinfo_revcolor="#84b0dc"
                     /ApEinfo_fwdcolor="#84b0dc"
     misc_feature    2218..2232
                     /label="Adaptor"
                     /ApEinfo_revcolor="#b1ff67"
                     /ApEinfo_fwdcolor="#b1ff67"
     misc_feature    2233..2535
                     /label="CEBPRE"
                     /ApEinfo_revcolor="#f8d3a9"
                     /ApEinfo_fwdcolor="#f8d3a9"
     misc_feature    2536..2550
                     /label="Adaptor"
                     /ApEinfo_revcolor="#ffef86"
                     /ApEinfo_fwdcolor="#ffef86"
     misc_feature    2551..2965
                     /label="CYP proximal promoter"
                     /ApEinfo_revcolor="#ff9ccd"
                     /ApEinfo_fwdcolor="#ff9ccd"
     misc_feature    2966..2998
                     /label="Spacer"
                     /ApEinfo_revcolor="#ffef86"
                     /ApEinfo_fwdcolor="#ffef86"
     misc_feature    2999..3013
                     /label="BC"
                     /ApEinfo_revcolor="#84b0dc"
                     /ApEinfo_fwdcolor="#84b0dc"
     regulatory      3021..3030
                     /label="Kozak sequence"
                     /ApEinfo_revcolor="#b4abac"
                     /ApEinfo_fwdcolor="#b4abac"
                     /note="regulatory_class: other: note: vertebrate consensus sequence for strong initiation of translation (Kozak, 1987)"
     CDS             3027..3029
                     /label="EGFP"
                     /ApEinfo_revcolor="#b1ff67"
                     /ApEinfo_fwdcolor="#b1ff67"
                     /note="product: enhanced GFP codon_start: 1 translation: M,V,SKGEELFTGVVPILVELDGDVNGHKFSVSGEGEGDATYGKLTLKFICTTGKLPVPWPTLVTTLTYGVQCFSRYPDHMKQHDFFKSAMPEGYVQERTIFFKDDGNYKTRAEVKFEGDTLVNRIELKGIDFKEDGNILGHKLEYNYNSHNVYIMADKQKNGIKVNFKIRHNIEDGSVQLADHYQQNTPIGDGPVLLPDNHYLSTQSALSKDPNEKRDHMVLLEFVTAAGITLGMDELYK transl_table: 1"
                     /translation="M"
     CDS             3030..3032
                     /label="EGFP"
                     /ApEinfo_revcolor="#b1ff67"
                     /ApEinfo_fwdcolor="#b1ff67"
                     /note="product: enhanced GFP codon_start: 1 translation: M,V,SKGEELFTGVVPILVELDGDVNGHKFSVSGEGEGDATYGKLTLKFICTTGKLPVPWPTLVTTLTYGVQCFSRYPDHMKQHDFFKSAMPEGYVQERTIFFKDDGNYKTRAEVKFEGDTLVNRIELKGIDFKEDGNILGHKLEYNYNSHNVYIMADKQKNGIKVNFKIRHNIEDGSVQLADHYQQNTPIGDGPVLLPDNHYLSTQSALSKDPNEKRDHMVLLEFVTAAGITLGMDELYK transl_table: 1"
                     /translation="V"
     CDS             3033..3743
                     /label="EGFP"
                     /ApEinfo_revcolor="#b1ff67"
                     /ApEinfo_fwdcolor="#b1ff67"
                     /note="product: enhanced GFP codon_start: 1 translation: M,V,SKGEELFTGVVPILVELDGDVNGHKFSVSGEGEGDATYGKLTLKFICTTGKLPVPWPTLVTTLTYGVQCFSRYPDHMKQHDFFKSAMPEGYVQERTIFFKDDGNYKTRAEVKFEGDTLVNRIELKGIDFKEDGNILGHKLEYNYNSHNVYIMADKQKNGIKVNFKIRHNIEDGSVQLADHYQQNTPIGDGPVLLPDNHYLSTQSALSKDPNEKRDHMVLLEFVTAAGITLGMDELYK transl_table: 1"
                     /translation="SKGEELFTGVVPILVELDGDVNGHKFSVSGEGEGDATYGKLTLKFICTTGKLPVPWPTLVTTLTYGVQCFSRYPDHMKQHDFFKSAMPEGYVQERTIFFKDDGNYKTRAEVKFEGDTLVNRIELKGIDFKEDGNILGHKLEYNYNSHNVYIMADKQKNGIKVNFKIRHNIEDGSVQLADHYQQNTPIGDGPVLLPDNHYLSTQSALSKDPNEKRDHMVLLEFVTAAGITLGMDELYK"
     primer          complement(3500..3519)
                     /label="pGL4_asso_R"
                     /ApEinfo_revcolor="#75c6a9"
                     /ApEinfo_fwdcolor="#75c6a9"
                     /note="sequence: tcaccttgatgccgttcttc"
     misc_feature    3730..3743
                     /label="minGFP_R"
                     /ApEinfo_revcolor="#f8d3a9"
                     /ApEinfo_fwdcolor="#f8d3a9"
     primer_bind     3751..3766
                     /label="sequence was changed from the original sequence; fixed GC stretch"
                     /ApEinfo_revcolor="#75c6a9"
                     /ApEinfo_fwdcolor="#75c6a9"
     misc_feature    3773..3964
                     /label="SV40 late poly(A) region"
                     /ApEinfo_revcolor="#b4abac"
                     /ApEinfo_fwdcolor="#b4abac"
ORIGIN
        1 cttccggtgg gcgcggggca tgactatcgt cgccgcactt atgactgtct tctttatcat
       61 gcaactcgta ggacaggtgc cggcagcgct cttccgcttc ctcgctcact gactcgctgc
      121 gctcggtcgt tcggctgcgg cgagcggtat cagctcactc aaaggcggta atacggttat
      181 ccacagaatc aggggataac gcaggaaaga acatgtgagc aaaaggccag caaaaggcca
      241 ggaaccgtaa aaaggccgcg ttgctggcgt ttttccatag gctccgcccc cctgacgagc
      301 atcacaaaaa tcgacgctca agtcagaggt ggcgaaaccc gacaggacta taaagatacc
      361 aggcgtttcc ccctggaagc tccctcgtgc gctctcctgt tccgaccctg ccgcttaccg
      421 gatacctgtc cgcctttctc ccttcgggaa gcgtggcgct ttctcatagc tcacgctgta
      481 ggtatctcag ttcggtgtag gtcgttcgct ccaagctggg ctgtgtgcac gaaccccccg
      541 ttcagcccga ccgctgcgcc ttatccggta actatcgtct tgagtccaac ccggtaagac
      601 acgacttatc gccactggca gcagccactg gtaacaggat tagcagagcg aggtatgtag
      661 gcggtgctac agagttcttg aagtggtggc ctaactacgg ctacactaga agaacagtat
      721 ttggtatctg cgctctgctg aagccagtta ccttcggaaa aagagttggt agctcttgat
      781 ccggcaaaca aaccaccgct ggtagcggtg gtttttttgt ttgcaagcag cagattacgc
      841 gcagaaaaaa aggatctcaa gaagatcctt tgatcttttc tacggggtct gacgctcagt
      901 ggaacgaaaa ctcacgttaa gggattttgg tcatgagatt atcaaaaagg atcttcacct
      961 agatcctttt aaattaaaaa tgaagtttta aatcaatcta aagtatatat gagtaaactt
     1021 ggtctgacag cggccgcaaa tgctaaacca ctgcagtggt taccagtgct tgatcagtga
     1081 ggcaccgatc tcagcgatct gcctatttcg ttcgtccata gtggcctgac tccccgtcgt
     1141 gtagatcact acgattcgtg agggcttacc atcaggcccc agcgcagcaa tgatgccgcg
     1201 agagccgcgt tcaccggccc ccgatttgtc agcaatgaac cagccagcag ggagggccga
     1261 gcgaagaagt ggtcctgcta ctttgtccgc ctccatccag tctatgagct gctgtcgtga
     1321 tgctagagta agaagttcgc cagtgagtag tttccgaaga gttgtggcca ttgctactgg
     1381 catcgtggta tcacgctcgt cgttcggtat ggcttcgttc aactctggtt cccagcggtc
     1441 aagccgggtc acatgatcac ccatattatg aagaaatgca gtcagctcct tagggcctcc
     1501 gatcgttgtc agaagtaagt tggccgcggt gttgtcgctc atggtaatgg cagcactaca
     1561 caattctctt accgtcatgc catccgtaag atgcttttcc gtgaccggcg agtactcaac
     1621 caagtcgttt tgtgagtagt gtatacggcg accaagctgc tcttgcccgg cgtctatacg
     1681 ggacaacacc gcgccacata gcagtacttt gaaagtgctc atcatcggga atcgttcttc
     1741 ggggcggaaa gactcaagga tcttgccgct attgagatcc agttcgatat agcccactct
     1801 tgcacccagt tgatcttcag catcttttac tttcaccagc gtttcggggt gtgcaaaaac
     1861 aggcaagcaa aatgccgcaa agaagggaat gagtgcgaca cgaaaatgtt ggatgctcat
     1921 actcgtcctt tttcaatatt attgaagcat ttatcagggt tactagtacg tctctcaagg
     1981 ataagtaagt aatattaagg tacgggaggt attggacagg ccgcaataaa atatctttat
     2041 tttcattaca tctgtgtgtt ggttttttgt gtgaatcgat agtactaaca tacgctctcc
     2101 atcaaaacaa aacgaaacaa aacaaactag caaaataggc tgtccccagt gcaagtgcag
     2161 gtgccagaac atttctctgg cctaactggc cggtacctga gctTCTAGAC CTGCAGGAGG
     2221 ACCGGATCAA CTCAGGGTCA GGCAAAACAA GTTAGGGGGT TACTGAAATA AGGAGTATGA
     2281 GAAATGGTGT AGGTTGTGCT GACGTTTTGT AACACATCTC ATGATGATCT TCATTTCCTT
     2341 CACTAATTTC CTGTTTCATT AATTCCCTTC CACGTGCTCT TCTGAAATTT GCCTCACATT
     2401 CTCTGATTTC TCTTTTACCT GTTGGTTTCA TCACCTTTTA CTTTTTGCTT TCCTGGAAAC
     2461 ACAAATGATT CTGATTGTGA CATGTCAGAA TTATTTGCAA CATTTGCCTT TCTGCTGAAA
     2521 CCATGAGTTC ACTGACATTG CGTGAACCGA AGATCTGTAG GTGTGGCTTG TTGGGATGAA
     2581 TTTCAAGTAT TTTGGAATGA GGACAGCCAT AGAGACAAGG GCAGGAGAGA GGCGATTTAA
     2641 TAGATTTTAT GCCAATGGCT CCACTTGAGT TTCTGATAAG AACCCAGAAC CCTTGGACTC
     2701 CCCAGTAACA TTGATTGAGT TGTTTATGAT ACCTCATAGA ATATGAACTC AAAGGAGGTC
     2761 AGTGAGTGGT GTGTGTGTGA TTCTTTGCCA ACTTCCAAGG TGGAGAAGCC TCTTCCAACT
     2821 GCAGGCAGAG CACAGGTGGC CCTGCTACTG GCTGCAGCTC CAGCCCTGCC TCCTTCTCTA
     2881 GCATATAAAC AATCCAACAG CCTCACTGAA TCACTGCTGT GCAGGGCAGG AAAGCTCCAT
     2941 GCACATAGCC CAGCAAAGAG CAACAGCAAA GTGAACACAT CGCTAAGCGA AAGCTAAGNN
     3001 NNNNNNNNNN NNNAccggtc gccaccatgg tgagcaaggg cgaggagctg ttcaccgggg
     3061 tggtgcccat cctggtcgag ctggacggcg acgtaaacgg ccacaagttc agcgtgtccg
     3121 gcgagggcga gggcgatgcc acctacggca agctgaccct gaagttcatc tgcaccaccg
     3181 gcaagctgcc cgtgccctgg cccaccctcg tgaccaccct gacctacggc gtgcagtgct
     3241 tcagccgcta ccccgaccac atgaagcagc acgacttctt caagtccgcc atgcccgaag
     3301 gctacgtcca ggagcgcacc atcttcttca aggacgacgg caactacaag acccgcgccg
     3361 aggtgaagtt cgagggcgac accctggtga accgcatcga gctgaagggc atcgacttca
     3421 aggaggacgg caacatcctg gggcacaagc tggagtacaa ctacaacagc cacaacgtct
     3481 atatcatggc cgacaagcag aagaacggca tcaaggtgaa cttcaagatc cgccacaaca
     3541 tcgaggacgg cagcgtgcag ctcgccgacc actaccagca gaacaccccc atcggcgacg
     3601 gccccgtgct gctgcccgac aaccactacc tgagcaccca gtccgccctg agcaaagacc
     3661 ccaacgagaa gcgcgatcac atggtcctgc tggagttcgt gaccgccgcc gggatcactc
     3721 tcggcatgga cgagctgtac aagctagagt ctgagctgac agtcgcttcg agcagacatg
     3781 ataagataca ttgatgagtt tggacaaacc acaactagaa tgcagtgaaa aaaatgcttt
     3841 atttgtgaaa tttgtgatgc tattgcttta tttgtaacca ttataagctg caataaacaa
     3901 gttaacaaca acaattgcat tcattttatg tttcaggttc agggggaggt gtgggaggtt
     3961 ttttaaagca agtaaaacct ctacaaatgt ggtaaaatcg ataaggatcc gtcgaccgat
     4021 gcccttgaga gccttcaacc cagtcagctc
//
