# Supplementary material for: Massively parallel reporter assays for CYP3A4 enhancer variants alongside their native promoter
Source: bioRxiv. 2026 Apr 24:2026.04.22.719677. Preprint. [Version 1] doi: 10.64898/2026.04.22.719677 (PMC13131672; doi:10.64898/2026.04.22.719677)
Supplement: Supplement 4 [file media-4.zip › plasmid_maps/MPRA_Ref/pGL4_GFP_RE_CPP_(CLEM4).gb]

LOCUS       pGL4_GFP_RE_CPP_(CLEM4)  4673 bp ds-DNA     circular     04-FEB-2026
DEFINITION  .
COMMENT     Imported using the Genbank importer. File name:
            pGL4_GFP_RE_CPP_CLEM4.gb
FEATURES             Location/Qualifiers
     CDS             complement(200..1060)
                     /label="confers resistance to ampicillin, carbenicillin, and related antibiotics (beta-lactamase)"
                     /ApEinfo_revcolor="#f8d3a9"
                     /ApEinfo_fwdcolor="#f8d3a9"
                     /translation="MSIQHFRVALIPFFAAFCLPVFAHPETLVKVKDAEDQLGARVGYIELDLNSGKILESFRPEERFPMMSTFKVLLCGAVLSRIDAGQEQLGRRIHYSQNDLVEYSPVTEKHLTDGMTVRELCSAAITMSDNTAANLLLTTIGGPKELTAFLHNMGDHVTRLDRWEPELNEAIPNDERDTTMPVAMATTLRKLLTGELLTLASRQQLIDWMEADKVAGPLLRSALPAGWFIADKSGAGERGSRGIIAALGPDGKPSRIVVIYTTGSQATMDERNRQIAEIGASLIKHW*"
     primer          241..263
                     /label="pGL4_CLEM4_asso_F"
                     /ApEinfo_revcolor="#84b0dc"
                     /ApEinfo_fwdcolor="#84b0dc"
                     /note="sequence: ACGTAGACCAgcctatttcgttcgtccatagtg"
     misc_feature    241..3282
                     /label="amplicon"
                     /ApEinfo_revcolor="#ffef86"
                     /ApEinfo_fwdcolor="#ffef86"
     regulatory      1165..1318
                     /label="synthetic; transcriptional pause site"
                     /ApEinfo_revcolor="#b4abac"
                     /ApEinfo_fwdcolor="#b4abac"
     misc_feature    1319..1343
                     /label="Multiple cloning site region"
                     /ApEinfo_revcolor="#ff9ccd"
                     /ApEinfo_fwdcolor="#ff9ccd"
     misc_feature    1344..1357
                     /label="XbaI_SbfI"
                     /ApEinfo_revcolor="#84b0dc"
                     /ApEinfo_fwdcolor="#84b0dc"
     misc_feature    1358..1372
                     /label="Adaptor"
                     /ApEinfo_revcolor="#b1ff67"
                     /ApEinfo_fwdcolor="#b1ff67"
     misc_feature    1373..2298
                     /label="CLEM4"
                     /ApEinfo_revcolor="#ff9ccd"
                     /ApEinfo_fwdcolor="#ff9ccd"
     misc_feature    2299..2313
                     /label="Adaptor"
                     /ApEinfo_revcolor="#ffef86"
                     /ApEinfo_fwdcolor="#ffef86"
     misc_feature    2314..2728
                     /label="CYP proximal promoter"
                     /ApEinfo_revcolor="#ff9ccd"
                     /ApEinfo_fwdcolor="#ff9ccd"
     misc_feature    2729..2761
                     /label="Spacer"
                     /ApEinfo_revcolor="#ffef86"
                     /ApEinfo_fwdcolor="#ffef86"
     misc_feature    2762..2776
                     /label="BC"
                     /ApEinfo_revcolor="#84b0dc"
                     /ApEinfo_fwdcolor="#84b0dc"
     regulatory      2784..2793
                     /label="Kozak sequence"
                     /ApEinfo_revcolor="#b4abac"
                     /ApEinfo_fwdcolor="#b4abac"
                     /note="regulatory_class: other: note: vertebrate consensus sequence for strong initiation of translation (Kozak, 1987)"
     CDS             2790..2792
                     /label="EGFP"
                     /ApEinfo_revcolor="#b1ff67"
                     /ApEinfo_fwdcolor="#b1ff67"
                     /note="product: enhanced GFP codon_start: 1 translation: M,V,SKGEELFTGVVPILVELDGDVNGHKFSVSGEGEGDATYGKLTLKFICTTGKLPVPWPTLVTTLTYGVQCFSRYPDHMKQHDFFKSAMPEGYVQERTIFFKDDGNYKTRAEVKFEGDTLVNRIELKGIDFKEDGNILGHKLEYNYNSHNVYIMADKQKNGIKVNFKIRHNIEDGSVQLADHYQQNTPIGDGPVLLPDNHYLSTQSALSKDPNEKRDHMVLLEFVTAAGITLGMDELYK transl_table: 1"
                     /translation="M"
     CDS             2793..2795
                     /label="EGFP"
                     /ApEinfo_revcolor="#b1ff67"
                     /ApEinfo_fwdcolor="#b1ff67"
                     /note="product: enhanced GFP codon_start: 1 translation: M,V,SKGEELFTGVVPILVELDGDVNGHKFSVSGEGEGDATYGKLTLKFICTTGKLPVPWPTLVTTLTYGVQCFSRYPDHMKQHDFFKSAMPEGYVQERTIFFKDDGNYKTRAEVKFEGDTLVNRIELKGIDFKEDGNILGHKLEYNYNSHNVYIMADKQKNGIKVNFKIRHNIEDGSVQLADHYQQNTPIGDGPVLLPDNHYLSTQSALSKDPNEKRDHMVLLEFVTAAGITLGMDELYK transl_table: 1"
                     /translation="V"
     CDS             2796..3506
                     /label="EGFP"
                     /ApEinfo_revcolor="#b1ff67"
                     /ApEinfo_fwdcolor="#b1ff67"
                     /note="product: enhanced GFP codon_start: 1 translation: M,V,SKGEELFTGVVPILVELDGDVNGHKFSVSGEGEGDATYGKLTLKFICTTGKLPVPWPTLVTTLTYGVQCFSRYPDHMKQHDFFKSAMPEGYVQERTIFFKDDGNYKTRAEVKFEGDTLVNRIELKGIDFKEDGNILGHKLEYNYNSHNVYIMADKQKNGIKVNFKIRHNIEDGSVQLADHYQQNTPIGDGPVLLPDNHYLSTQSALSKDPNEKRDHMVLLEFVTAAGITLGMDELYK transl_table: 1"
                     /translation="SKGEELFTGVVPILVELDGDVNGHKFSVSGEGEGDATYGKLTLKFICTTGKLPVPWPTLVTTLTYGVQCFSRYPDHMKQHDFFKSAMPEGYVQERTIFFKDDGNYKTRAEVKFEGDTLVNRIELKGIDFKEDGNILGHKLEYNYNSHNVYIMADKQKNGIKVNFKIRHNIEDGSVQLADHYQQNTPIGDGPVLLPDNHYLSTQSALSKDPNEKRDHMVLLEFVTAAGITLGMDELYK"
     primer          complement(3263..3282)
                     /label="pGL4_asso_R"
                     /ApEinfo_revcolor="#75c6a9"
                     /ApEinfo_fwdcolor="#75c6a9"
                     /note="sequence: tcaccttgatgccgttcttc"
     misc_feature    3493..3506
                     /label="minGFP_R"
                     /ApEinfo_revcolor="#f8d3a9"
                     /ApEinfo_fwdcolor="#f8d3a9"
     primer_bind     3514..3529
                     /label="sequence was changed from the original sequence; fixed GC stretch"
                     /ApEinfo_revcolor="#75c6a9"
                     /ApEinfo_fwdcolor="#75c6a9"
     misc_feature    3536..3727
                     /label="SV40 late poly(A) region"
                     /ApEinfo_revcolor="#b4abac"
                     /ApEinfo_fwdcolor="#b4abac"
     misc_feature    4067..76
                     /label="ColE1-derived plasmid replication origin"
                     /ApEinfo_revcolor="#84b0dc"
                     /ApEinfo_fwdcolor="#84b0dc"
ORIGIN
        1 gaagatcctt tgatcttttc tacggggtct gacgctcagt ggaacgaaaa ctcacgttaa
       61 gggattttgg tcatgagatt atcaaaaagg atcttcacct agatcctttt aaattaaaaa
      121 tgaagtttta aatcaatcta aagtatatat gagtaaactt ggtctgacag cggccgcaaa
      181 tgctaaacca ctgcagtggt taccagtgct tgatcagtga ggcaccgatc tcagcgatct
      241 gcctatttcg ttcgtccata gtggcctgac tccccgtcgt gtagatcact acgattcgtg
      301 agggcttacc atcaggcccc agcgcagcaa tgatgccgcg agagccgcgt tcaccggccc
      361 ccgatttgtc agcaatgaac cagccagcag ggagggccga gcgaagaagt ggtcctgcta
      421 ctttgtccgc ctccatccag tctatgagct gctgtcgtga tgctagagta agaagttcgc
      481 cagtgagtag tttccgaaga gttgtggcca ttgctactgg catcgtggta tcacgctcgt
      541 cgttcggtat ggcttcgttc aactctggtt cccagcggtc aagccgggtc acatgatcac
      601 ccatattatg aagaaatgca gtcagctcct tagggcctcc gatcgttgtc agaagtaagt
      661 tggccgcggt gttgtcgctc atggtaatgg cagcactaca caattctctt accgtcatgc
      721 catccgtaag atgcttttcc gtgaccggcg agtactcaac caagtcgttt tgtgagtagt
      781 gtatacggcg accaagctgc tcttgcccgg cgtctatacg ggacaacacc gcgccacata
      841 gcagtacttt gaaagtgctc atcatcggga atcgttcttc ggggcggaaa gactcaagga
      901 tcttgccgct attgagatcc agttcgatat agcccactct tgcacccagt tgatcttcag
      961 catcttttac tttcaccagc gtttcggggt gtgcaaaaac aggcaagcaa aatgccgcaa
     1021 agaagggaat gagtgcgaca cgaaaatgtt ggatgctcat actcgtcctt tttcaatatt
     1081 attgaagcat ttatcagggt tactagtacg tctctcaagg ataagtaagt aatattaagg
     1141 tacgggaggt attggacagg ccgcaataaa atatctttat tttcattaca tctgtgtgtt
     1201 ggttttttgt gtgaatcgat agtactaaca tacgctctcc atcaaaacaa aacgaaacaa
     1261 aacaaactag caaaataggc tgtccccagt gcaagtgcag gtgccagaac atttctctgg
     1321 cctaactggc cggtacctga gctTCTAGAC CTGCAGGAGG ACCGGATCAA CTCCTGTCTG
     1381 CAGTAGTCGT TAGAATCTGA ACTTCCTGAA GTTCATGTGC AAAGTTGAGT TAATTGTTTA
     1441 ATATTCAACA AGGATTATGC CAGTAAGATG GTAGGAAAAT ATTAGATATG TGTCATCACT
     1501 GCTGGTATTA TTTAAACTGC AACATATTTT AGCTGGCTGC TGATCTCAGC CACCATGCCT
     1561 GCATTTTATC TCTGTCTCGT GGTCTGCAAC CTTGGAAGCT TTGAACTTAG CTCATAGAAT
     1621 CCTGGGCATC AAGAACATGT GGTTCTAATG GCTAGATAGG GAATGAGAGT AAAAGGATTT
     1681 TGCCCACGGT CACGTGAGTA AACAACAGAT TTGGAGGGGT CTGGACTACT GTGATGACTT
     1741 CATTCTGACA ATATGTTCCA GTTGTCCTTT CATTTCCTCC TAATCACATG TCTGGTCTGA
     1801 TCTGGCTGTT TCCCACCTTC CAATTCCTGC CTTCTCCAAT GCTCCCTTCC GTAGGTCACT
     1861 CTGTGGCTCA GAGACCCTGC TTAGCAAGCG CCCAACCTTT CAATTATTTG TTCAGTAAAA
     1921 CTTGAACTCA TGTCTCCCCT TCTTGATAAA AAGAAAATAC GTTATGTAAT GTCGGGTTAC
     1981 TCTATAACTC TTGTCCTGTC TCTCGGCAAC TACTGAACTA ACTGTTTTCA TATTGAGCAA
     2041 ACGTTTATGG AAGGACTGCC AAGAGTCAGG TACTAGGCTT GGTAATATTC CCCGTTCTCT
     2101 CTAGTCAAAG CCAACACCAG CCAGACTTGC AGATCTAGGT CCCAAGCCCA CTGCAGATCA
     2161 CAGGCCAGGG TCTGGTCTCC TCTGAGCTCC TTTGGGAGGG AAAGACAGAA TTATTAACAC
     2221 CCATTTTGTA GATTAGGCAA CTGAGGCTGA GGAAGTTTAA ATAACTCAGA CAGGGCCTGC
     2281 ACGTCAGTCA TATTCCAACA TTGCGTGAAC CGAAGATCTG TAGGTGTGGC TTGTTGGGAT
     2341 GAATTTCAAG TATTTTGGAA TGAGGACAGC CATAGAGACA AGGGCAGGAG AGAGGCGATT
     2401 TAATAGATTT TATGCCAATG GCTCCACTTG AGTTTCTGAT AAGAACCCAG AACCCTTGGA
     2461 CTCCCCAGTA ACATTGATTG AGTTGTTTAT GATACCTCAT AGAATATGAA CTCAAAGGAG
     2521 GTCAGTGAGT GGTGTGTGTG TGATTCTTTG CCAACTTCCA AGGTGGAGAA GCCTCTTCCA
     2581 ACTGCAGGCA GAGCACAGGT GGCCCTGCTA CTGGCTGCAG CTCCAGCCCT GCCTCCTTCT
     2641 CTAGCATATA AACAATCCAA CAGCCTCACT GAATCACTGC TGTGCAGGGC AGGAAAGCTC
     2701 CATGCACATA GCCCAGCAAA GAGCAACAGC AAAGTGAACA CATCGCTAAG CGAAAGCTAA
     2761 GNNNNNNNNN NNNNNNAccg gtcgccacca tggtgagcaa gggcgaggag ctgttcaccg
     2821 gggtggtgcc catcctggtc gagctggacg gcgacgtaaa cggccacaag ttcagcgtgt
     2881 ccggcgaggg cgagggcgat gccacctacg gcaagctgac cctgaagttc atctgcacca
     2941 ccggcaagct gcccgtgccc tggcccaccc tcgtgaccac cctgacctac ggcgtgcagt
     3001 gcttcagccg ctaccccgac cacatgaagc agcacgactt cttcaagtcc gccatgcccg
     3061 aaggctacgt ccaggagcgc accatcttct tcaaggacga cggcaactac aagacccgcg
     3121 ccgaggtgaa gttcgagggc gacaccctgg tgaaccgcat cgagctgaag ggcatcgact
     3181 tcaaggagga cggcaacatc ctggggcaca agctggagta caactacaac agccacaacg
     3241 tctatatcat ggccgacaag cagaagaacg gcatcaaggt gaacttcaag atccgccaca
     3301 acatcgagga cggcagcgtg cagctcgccg accactacca gcagaacacc cccatcggcg
     3361 acggccccgt gctgctgccc gacaaccact acctgagcac ccagtccgcc ctgagcaaag
     3421 accccaacga gaagcgcgat cacatggtcc tgctggagtt cgtgaccgcc gccgggatca
     3481 ctctcggcat ggacgagctg tacaagctag agtctgagct gacagtcgct tcgagcagac
     3541 atgataagat acattgatga gtttggacaa accacaacta gaatgcagtg aaaaaaatgc
     3601 tttatttgtg aaatttgtga tgctattgct ttatttgtaa ccattataag ctgcaataaa
     3661 caagttaaca acaacaattg cattcatttt atgtttcagg ttcaggggga ggtgtgggag
     3721 gttttttaaa gcaagtaaaa cctctacaaa tgtggtaaaa tcgataagga tccgtcgacc
     3781 gatgcccttg agagccttca acccagtcag ctccttccgg tgggcgcggg gcatgactat
     3841 cgtcgccgca cttatgactg tcttctttat catgcaactc gtaggacagg tgccggcagc
     3901 gctcttccgc ttcctcgctc actgactcgc tgcgctcggt cgttcggctg cggcgagcgg
     3961 tatcagctca ctcaaaggcg gtaatacggt tatccacaga atcaggggat aacgcaggaa
     4021 agaacatgtg agcaaaaggc cagcaaaagg ccaggaaccg taaaaaggcc gcgttgctgg
     4081 cgtttttcca taggctccgc ccccctgacg agcatcacaa aaatcgacgc tcaagtcaga
     4141 ggtggcgaaa cccgacagga ctataaagat accaggcgtt tccccctgga agctccctcg
     4201 tgcgctctcc tgttccgacc ctgccgctta ccggatacct gtccgccttt ctcccttcgg
     4261 gaagcgtggc gctttctcat agctcacgct gtaggtatct cagttcggtg taggtcgttc
     4321 gctccaagct gggctgtgtg cacgaacccc ccgttcagcc cgaccgctgc gccttatccg
     4381 gtaactatcg tcttgagtcc aacccggtaa gacacgactt atcgccactg gcagcagcca
     4441 ctggtaacag gattagcaga gcgaggtatg taggcggtgc tacagagttc ttgaagtggt
     4501 ggcctaacta cggctacact agaagaacag tatttggtat ctgcgctctg ctgaagccag
     4561 ttaccttcgg aaaaagagtt ggtagctctt gatccggcaa acaaaccacc gctggtagcg
     4621 gtggtttttt tgtttgcaag cagcagatta cgcgcagaaa aaaaggatct caa
//
