# Supplementary material for: Massively parallel reporter assays for CYP3A4 enhancer variants alongside their native promoter
Source: bioRxiv. 2026 Apr 24:2026.04.22.719677. Preprint. [Version 1] doi: 10.64898/2026.04.22.719677 (PMC13131672; doi:10.64898/2026.04.22.719677)
Supplement: Supplement 4 [file media-4.zip › plasmid_maps/MPRA_Ref/pGL4_GFP_RE_CPP_(DRR).gb]

LOCUS       pGL4_GFP_RE_CPP_(DRR)   5647 bp ds-DNA     circular     04-FEB-2026
DEFINITION  .
COMMENT     Imported using the Genbank importer. File name:
            pGL4_GFP_RE_CPP_DRR.gb
FEATURES             Location/Qualifiers
     primer          202..222
                     /label="pGL4_DRR_asso_F"
                     /ApEinfo_revcolor="#ff9ccd"
                     /ApEinfo_fwdcolor="#ff9ccd"
                     /note="sequence: ACTACTTGCTgttggatgctcatactcgtcc"
     misc_feature    202..3410
                     /label="Amplicon"
                     /ApEinfo_revcolor="#ffef86"
                     /ApEinfo_fwdcolor="#ffef86"
     regulatory      319..472
                     /label="synthetic; transcriptional pause site"
                     /ApEinfo_revcolor="#b4abac"
                     /ApEinfo_fwdcolor="#b4abac"
     misc_feature    458..526
                     /label="temporary"
                     /ApEinfo_revcolor="#faac61"
                     /ApEinfo_fwdcolor="#faac61"
     misc_feature    473..497
                     /label="Multiple cloning site region"
                     /ApEinfo_revcolor="#ff9ccd"
                     /ApEinfo_fwdcolor="#ff9ccd"
     misc_feature    498..511
                     /label="XbaI_SbfI"
                     /ApEinfo_revcolor="#84b0dc"
                     /ApEinfo_fwdcolor="#84b0dc"
     misc_feature    512..526
                     /label="Adaptor"
                     /ApEinfo_revcolor="#b1ff67"
                     /ApEinfo_fwdcolor="#b1ff67"
     misc_feature    527..2426
                     /label="DRR"
                     /ApEinfo_revcolor="#b7e6d7"
                     /ApEinfo_fwdcolor="#b7e6d7"
     misc_feature    2427..2441
                     /label="Adaptor"
                     /ApEinfo_revcolor="#ffef86"
                     /ApEinfo_fwdcolor="#ffef86"
     misc_feature    2427..2481
                     /label="temporary1"
                     /ApEinfo_revcolor="#d6b295"
                     /ApEinfo_fwdcolor="#d6b295"
     misc_feature    2442..2856
                     /label="CYP proximal promoter"
                     /ApEinfo_revcolor="#ff9ccd"
                     /ApEinfo_fwdcolor="#ff9ccd"
     misc_feature    2857..2889
                     /label="Spacer"
                     /ApEinfo_revcolor="#ffef86"
                     /ApEinfo_fwdcolor="#ffef86"
     misc_feature    2890..2904
                     /label="BC"
                     /ApEinfo_revcolor="#84b0dc"
                     /ApEinfo_fwdcolor="#84b0dc"
     regulatory      2912..2921
                     /label="Kozak sequence"
                     /ApEinfo_revcolor="#b4abac"
                     /ApEinfo_fwdcolor="#b4abac"
                     /note="regulatory_class: other: note: vertebrate consensus sequence for strong initiation of translation (Kozak, 1987)"
     CDS             2918..2920
                     /label="EGFP"
                     /ApEinfo_revcolor="#b1ff67"
                     /ApEinfo_fwdcolor="#b1ff67"
                     /note="product: enhanced GFP codon_start: 1 translation: M,V,SKGEELFTGVVPILVELDGDVNGHKFSVSGEGEGDATYGKLTLKFICTTGKLPVPWPTLVTTLTYGVQCFSRYPDHMKQHDFFKSAMPEGYVQERTIFFKDDGNYKTRAEVKFEGDTLVNRIELKGIDFKEDGNILGHKLEYNYNSHNVYIMADKQKNGIKVNFKIRHNIEDGSVQLADHYQQNTPIGDGPVLLPDNHYLSTQSALSKDPNEKRDHMVLLEFVTAAGITLGMDELYK transl_table: 1"
                     /translation="M"
     CDS             2921..2923
                     /label="EGFP"
                     /ApEinfo_revcolor="#b1ff67"
                     /ApEinfo_fwdcolor="#b1ff67"
                     /note="product: enhanced GFP codon_start: 1 translation: M,V,SKGEELFTGVVPILVELDGDVNGHKFSVSGEGEGDATYGKLTLKFICTTGKLPVPWPTLVTTLTYGVQCFSRYPDHMKQHDFFKSAMPEGYVQERTIFFKDDGNYKTRAEVKFEGDTLVNRIELKGIDFKEDGNILGHKLEYNYNSHNVYIMADKQKNGIKVNFKIRHNIEDGSVQLADHYQQNTPIGDGPVLLPDNHYLSTQSALSKDPNEKRDHMVLLEFVTAAGITLGMDELYK transl_table: 1"
                     /translation="V"
     CDS             2924..3634
                     /label="EGFP"
                     /ApEinfo_revcolor="#b1ff67"
                     /ApEinfo_fwdcolor="#b1ff67"
                     /note="product: enhanced GFP codon_start: 1 translation: M,V,SKGEELFTGVVPILVELDGDVNGHKFSVSGEGEGDATYGKLTLKFICTTGKLPVPWPTLVTTLTYGVQCFSRYPDHMKQHDFFKSAMPEGYVQERTIFFKDDGNYKTRAEVKFEGDTLVNRIELKGIDFKEDGNILGHKLEYNYNSHNVYIMADKQKNGIKVNFKIRHNIEDGSVQLADHYQQNTPIGDGPVLLPDNHYLSTQSALSKDPNEKRDHMVLLEFVTAAGITLGMDELYK transl_table: 1"
                     /translation="SKGEELFTGVVPILVELDGDVNGHKFSVSGEGEGDATYGKLTLKFICTTGKLPVPWPTLVTTLTYGVQCFSRYPDHMKQHDFFKSAMPEGYVQERTIFFKDDGNYKTRAEVKFEGDTLVNRIELKGIDFKEDGNILGHKLEYNYNSHNVYIMADKQKNGIKVNFKIRHNIEDGSVQLADHYQQNTPIGDGPVLLPDNHYLSTQSALSKDPNEKRDHMVLLEFVTAAGITLGMDELYK"
     primer          complement(3391..3410)
                     /label="pGL4_asso_R"
                     /ApEinfo_revcolor="#75c6a9"
                     /ApEinfo_fwdcolor="#75c6a9"
                     /note="sequence: tcaccttgatgccgttcttc"
     misc_feature    3621..3634
                     /label="minGFP_R"
                     /ApEinfo_revcolor="#f8d3a9"
                     /ApEinfo_fwdcolor="#f8d3a9"
     primer_bind     3642..3657
                     /label="sequence was changed from the original sequence; fixed GC stretch"
                     /ApEinfo_revcolor="#75c6a9"
                     /ApEinfo_fwdcolor="#75c6a9"
     misc_feature    3664..3855
                     /label="SV40 late poly(A) region"
                     /ApEinfo_revcolor="#b4abac"
                     /ApEinfo_fwdcolor="#b4abac"
     misc_feature    4195..4877
                     /label="ColE1-derived plasmid replication origin"
                     /ApEinfo_revcolor="#84b0dc"
                     /ApEinfo_fwdcolor="#84b0dc"
     CDS             complement(5001..214)
                     /label="confers resistance to ampicillin, carbenicillin, and related antibiotics (beta-lactamase)"
                     /ApEinfo_revcolor="#f8d3a9"
                     /ApEinfo_fwdcolor="#f8d3a9"
                     /translation="MSIQHFRVALIPFFAAFCLPVFAHPETLVKVKDAEDQLGARVGYIELDLNSGKILESFRPEERFPMMSTFKVLLCGAVLSRIDAGQEQLGRRIHYSQNDLVEYSPVTEKHLTDGMTVRELCSAAITMSDNTAANLLLTTIGGPKELTAFLHNMGDHVTRLDRWEPELNEAIPNDERDTTMPVAMATTLRKLLTGELLTLASRQQLIDWMEADKVAGPLLRSALPAGWFIADKSGAGERGSRGIIAALGPDGKPSRIVVIYTTGSQATMDERNRQIAEIGASLIKHW*"
ORIGIN
        1 ctttgaaagt gctcatcatc gggaatcgtt cttcggggcg gaaagactca aggatcttgc
       61 cgctattgag atccagttcg atatagccca ctcttgcacc cagttgatct tcagcatctt
      121 ttactttcac cagcgtttcg gggtgtgcaa aaacaggcaa gcaaaatgcc gcaaagaagg
      181 gaatgagtgc gacacgaaaa tgttggatgc tcatactcgt cctttttcaa tattattgaa
      241 gcatttatca gggttactag tacgtctctc aaggataagt aagtaatatt aaggtacggg
      301 aggtattgga caggccgcaa taaaatatct ttattttcat tacatctgtg tgttggtttt
      361 ttgtgtgaat cgatagtact aacatacgct ctccatcaaa acaaaacgaa acaaaacaaa
      421 ctagcaaaat aggctgtccc cagtgcaagt gcaggtgcca gaacatttct ctggcctaac
      481 tggccggtac ctgagctTCT AGACCTGCAG GAGGACCGGA TCAACTCATG TTTGAAGTGT
      541 CTGTCGGCCT CTACTGGAAA GTGGTTCCCA GTCAGGCTAC AGGGGGGTCA GGAACACATT
      601 TGAGGAGGCA GTCTATCCGT TCTCAGAGCT CGAATACCGT GCTGAGAGAA CCACTGCTCT
      661 CTTCAGAGCT GTCAGACAGG GACGTTTAAG TCTGCAGAGG CTGTCTGTCT CCTGTGTTTT
      721 GTTCTACTCT GCCCTGCCCC CAGAAGTGGA ATCTACAGAG GCAGTAGGCC TTGCTGAGCT
      781 GCGGTGGGCT CCACCCACTT CGTGCTTCCA GGCCTCTTTG TTTACACAGT AAGCTACTCA
      841 AGCCTCAGCA ATGGCTGATA CCCCTCCTCT ATCAAGCTGC AGCATATCAG GTGGATCTCA
      901 GACTGCTGCA CTAGCAGTGA GCAAGTCTCC GTGGGTGTGG CACCTGCCGA TCGAGGCACG
      961 GGAGGGTATC TCCTGGTCTG CCTGTTGCTA AGACTCAGTT GGAAATGCAG AAGTCACCTA
     1021 TCTTCTGCCT CAATCTTGCT GGGAGCTGCA GACTAGAGCT GTTCCTATTC GGCCATCTTG
     1081 GAAATGCTTC CCTTGATTAA TATTTCAAAT ATACTTAACC CTGCGTCTAA TTGGGGCTGA
     1141 AAACAGTTGA ATCCAATGAA ATCAGACTTG CTGGCAGTTA GAGGAATCTT ATTTGGAGAC
     1201 ATCATAAGGG AAAGGAGAGA AAACAGAGGA GGTATTTGAA ATGGGAAATT TAAAATCACT
     1261 CTTGAATTTT CTCAAAGTGC TGTAGATACT GAATGACTTA TCATTGTGTG TAAACTAGGT
     1321 AACTCCTTGT CTTTCTGATG CCTTTTTGCT TTTTCATGTA TTGTCTCTAA AATCTCATAA
     1381 ATCCTTGAAT GATCACCTCC AGGGGCACAT GGGGAAACTG AGGCTGAGGG AAAGAGAGTG
     1441 AGTGTCAGAA GGGAATGCAC AGTCTTTTAT CTCTGTTCAT CATCCTTTTC ATTTATTTCA
     1501 TCAGCTCGCT CTAGAATTCT AGCAGAATTA GGAAGTTACA GACATCAGGG ACCTCTTTTA
     1561 GTCTAGCAGA TTTAGATAAG TCTGAGGCAT GTTGTTGAGT GAGAAAAGGA GTGAGTGACA
     1621 GAATGACAAA GTGGACTCAC TTTCCAGTTT TCCAGCTTAA CATGGAAGTT CTGAGAAAAT
     1681 GTCCCCTCTA CACATTGGAC ACAGCAAATT ACAACACTTG CTCAGCGTTT TCACTGAAAC
     1741 TGAAAAACAA ACTTTCCTGT TTTCTACATT TCAGGGTTGA TGTTTTACCT GTGCAAACAA
     1801 AGATCCCAGG AATGTTTATC TTGGGGGGTA CATCTACTAA AGAACTGACC TAGAAAAGGT
     1861 GGCGGGGAAA TTATTGCTTT TGCAAAGGGA AAAATATGAA ATTCCTGGGC AGTAATTAGA
     1921 CAACAAAACC CTCACTTGGA AGAATTGGAA TCAGGGAAAC AAGCCTCAGG TATGCGGGAA
     1981 AGATGATCTA AGCCACAGAG CTGACTACTG CTGCTGCTGG CCCTGTGGAG ATAAGCTCAT
     2041 AATTTTCCAT CCAGAGGCCA GGCCCTAGAC AGAGCATCAG ACCAGGTTAG GCACAAAGGC
     2101 TCGACCAAAG TTCACAGTCC ATGTGGCACA TATGACATTT TATTCAGCAA AATTAAATAT
     2161 TTAATAATTT CATCAAATTA TCACCTTTCT AGTGATTTTG CATATGATTC TGCCTTTGTT
     2221 TAAAAAAAAA ACCACAAATT CATTTTATGC TTAAATATCT GAGTTTGATA GATAACCACT
     2281 ATCTCATCTC AGTTATATCC ACTCCCTGCT CAGACTCACC CATAAGGTGC AGCCTTTGAA
     2341 ATAAAAGAAG TAAAGCAGAA CACCTTTGCT CTGACTCCCA AAGCTGCAAA AGATGTCATG
     2401 GGGAGTAAGA GCTGGGGTAG AGCCATCATT GCGTGAACCG AAGATCTGTA GGTGTGGCTT
     2461 GTTGGGATGA ATTTCAAGTA TTTTGGAATG AGGACAGCCA TAGAGACAAG GGCAGGAGAG
     2521 AGGCGATTTA ATAGATTTTA TGCCAATGGC TCCACTTGAG TTTCTGATAA GAACCCAGAA
     2581 CCCTTGGACT CCCCAGTAAC ATTGATTGAG TTGTTTATGA TACCTCATAG AATATGAACT
     2641 CAAAGGAGGT CAGTGAGTGG TGTGTGTGTG ATTCTTTGCC AACTTCCAAG GTGGAGAAGC
     2701 CTCTTCCAAC TGCAGGCAGA GCACAGGTGG CCCTGCTACT GGCTGCAGCT CCAGCCCTGC
     2761 CTCCTTCTCT AGCATATAAA CAATCCAACA GCCTCACTGA ATCACTGCTG TGCAGGGCAG
     2821 GAAAGCTCCA TGCACATAGC CCAGCAAAGA GCAACAGCAA AGTGAACACA TCGCTAAGCG
     2881 AAAGCTAAGN NNNNNNNNNN NNNNAccggt cgccaccatg gtgagcaagg gcgaggagct
     2941 gttcaccggg gtggtgccca tcctggtcga gctggacggc gacgtaaacg gccacaagtt
     3001 cagcgtgtcc ggcgagggcg agggcgatgc cacctacggc aagctgaccc tgaagttcat
     3061 ctgcaccacc ggcaagctgc ccgtgccctg gcccaccctc gtgaccaccc tgacctacgg
     3121 cgtgcagtgc ttcagccgct accccgacca catgaagcag cacgacttct tcaagtccgc
     3181 catgcccgaa ggctacgtcc aggagcgcac catcttcttc aaggacgacg gcaactacaa
     3241 gacccgcgcc gaggtgaagt tcgagggcga caccctggtg aaccgcatcg agctgaaggg
     3301 catcgacttc aaggaggacg gcaacatcct ggggcacaag ctggagtaca actacaacag
     3361 ccacaacgtc tatatcatgg ccgacaagca gaagaacggc atcaaggtga acttcaagat
     3421 ccgccacaac atcgaggacg gcagcgtgca gctcgccgac cactaccagc agaacacccc
     3481 catcggcgac ggccccgtgc tgctgcccga caaccactac ctgagcaccc agtccgccct
     3541 gagcaaagac cccaacgaga agcgcgatca catggtcctg ctggagttcg tgaccgccgc
     3601 cgggatcact ctcggcatgg acgagctgta caagctagag tctgagctga cagtcgcttc
     3661 gagcagacat gataagatac attgatgagt ttggacaaac cacaactaga atgcagtgaa
     3721 aaaaatgctt tatttgtgaa atttgtgatg ctattgcttt atttgtaacc attataagct
     3781 gcaataaaca agttaacaac aacaattgca ttcattttat gtttcaggtt cagggggagg
     3841 tgtgggaggt tttttaaagc aagtaaaacc tctacaaatg tggtaaaatc gataaggatc
     3901 cgtcgaccga tgcccttgag agccttcaac ccagtcagct ccttccggtg ggcgcggggc
     3961 atgactatcg tcgccgcact tatgactgtc ttctttatca tgcaactcgt aggacaggtg
     4021 ccggcagcgc tcttccgctt cctcgctcac tgactcgctg cgctcggtcg ttcggctgcg
     4081 gcgagcggta tcagctcact caaaggcggt aatacggtta tccacagaat caggggataa
     4141 cgcaggaaag aacatgtgag caaaaggcca gcaaaaggcc aggaaccgta aaaaggccgc
     4201 gttgctggcg tttttccata ggctccgccc ccctgacgag catcacaaaa atcgacgctc
     4261 aagtcagagg tggcgaaacc cgacaggact ataaagatac caggcgtttc cccctggaag
     4321 ctccctcgtg cgctctcctg ttccgaccct gccgcttacc ggatacctgt ccgcctttct
     4381 cccttcggga agcgtggcgc tttctcatag ctcacgctgt aggtatctca gttcggtgta
     4441 ggtcgttcgc tccaagctgg gctgtgtgca cgaacccccc gttcagcccg accgctgcgc
     4501 cttatccggt aactatcgtc ttgagtccaa cccggtaaga cacgacttat cgccactggc
     4561 agcagccact ggtaacagga ttagcagagc gaggtatgta ggcggtgcta cagagttctt
     4621 gaagtggtgg cctaactacg gctacactag aagaacagta tttggtatct gcgctctgct
     4681 gaagccagtt accttcggaa aaagagttgg tagctcttga tccggcaaac aaaccaccgc
     4741 tggtagcggt ggtttttttg tttgcaagca gcagattacg cgcagaaaaa aaggatctca
     4801 agaagatcct ttgatctttt ctacggggtc tgacgctcag tggaacgaaa actcacgtta
     4861 agggattttg gtcatgagat tatcaaaaag gatcttcacc tagatccttt taaattaaaa
     4921 atgaagtttt aaatcaatct aaagtatata tgagtaaact tggtctgaca gcggccgcaa
     4981 atgctaaacc actgcagtgg ttaccagtgc ttgatcagtg aggcaccgat ctcagcgatc
     5041 tgcctatttc gttcgtccat agtggcctga ctccccgtcg tgtagatcac tacgattcgt
     5101 gagggcttac catcaggccc cagcgcagca atgatgccgc gagagccgcg ttcaccggcc
     5161 cccgatttgt cagcaatgaa ccagccagca gggagggccg agcgaagaag tggtcctgct
     5221 actttgtccg cctccatcca gtctatgagc tgctgtcgtg atgctagagt aagaagttcg
     5281 ccagtgagta gtttccgaag agttgtggcc attgctactg gcatcgtggt atcacgctcg
     5341 tcgttcggta tggcttcgtt caactctggt tcccagcggt caagccgggt cacatgatca
     5401 cccatattat gaagaaatgc agtcagctcc ttagggcctc cgatcgttgt cagaagtaag
     5461 ttggccgcgg tgttgtcgct catggtaatg gcagcactac acaattctct taccgtcatg
     5521 ccatccgtaa gatgcttttc cgtgaccggc gagtactcaa ccaagtcgtt ttgtgagtag
     5581 tgtatacggc gaccaagctg ctcttgcccg gcgtctatac gggacaacac cgcgccacat
     5641 agcagta
//
