# Supplementary material for: Massively parallel reporter assays for CYP3A4 enhancer variants alongside their native promoter
Source: bioRxiv. 2026 Apr 24:2026.04.22.719677. Preprint. [Version 1] doi: 10.64898/2026.04.22.719677 (PMC13131672; doi:10.64898/2026.04.22.719677)
Supplement: Supplement 4 [file media-4.zip › plasmid_maps/MPRA_Ref/pGL4_GFP_RE_CPP_(IHRR).gb]

LOCUS       pGL4_GFP_RE_CPP_(IHRR) 4008 bp ds-DNA     circular     04-FEB-2026
DEFINITION  .
COMMENT     Imported using the Genbank importer. File name:
            pGL4_GFP_RE_CPP_IHRR.gb
FEATURES             Location/Qualifiers
     misc_feature    405..1087
                     /label="ColE1-derived plasmid replication origin"
                     /ApEinfo_revcolor="#84b0dc"
                     /ApEinfo_fwdcolor="#84b0dc"
     primer          589..606
                     /label="pGL4_IHRR_asso_F"
                     /ApEinfo_revcolor="#b1ff67"
                     /ApEinfo_fwdcolor="#b1ff67"
                     /note="sequence: TATAATTCAActcccttcgggaagcgtg"
     misc_feature    589..3628
                     /label="Amplicon"
                     /ApEinfo_revcolor="#d6b295"
                     /ApEinfo_fwdcolor="#d6b295"
     CDS             complement(1211..2071)
                     /label="confers resistance to ampicillin, carbenicillin, and related antibiotics (beta-lactamase)"
                     /ApEinfo_revcolor="#f8d3a9"
                     /ApEinfo_fwdcolor="#f8d3a9"
                     /translation="MSIQHFRVALIPFFAAFCLPVFAHPETLVKVKDAEDQLGARVGYIELDLNSGKILESFRPEERFPMMSTFKVLLCGAVLSRIDAGQEQLGRRIHYSQNDLVEYSPVTEKHLTDGMTVRELCSAAITMSDNTAANLLLTTIGGPKELTAFLHNMGDHVTRLDRWEPELNEAIPNDERDTTMPVAMATTLRKLLTGELLTLASRQQLIDWMEADKVAGPLLRSALPAGWFIADKSGAGERGSRGIIAALGPDGKPSRIVVIYTTGSQATMDERNRQIAEIGASLIKHW*"
     regulatory      2176..2329
                     /label="synthetic; transcriptional pause site"
                     /ApEinfo_revcolor="#b4abac"
                     /ApEinfo_fwdcolor="#b4abac"
     misc_feature    2330..2354
                     /label="Multiple cloning site region"
                     /ApEinfo_revcolor="#ff9ccd"
                     /ApEinfo_fwdcolor="#ff9ccd"
     misc_feature    2355..2368
                     /label="XbaI_SbfI"
                     /ApEinfo_revcolor="#84b0dc"
                     /ApEinfo_fwdcolor="#84b0dc"
     misc_feature    2369..2383
                     /label="Adaptor"
                     /ApEinfo_revcolor="#b1ff67"
                     /ApEinfo_fwdcolor="#b1ff67"
     misc_feature    2384..2644
                     /label="IHRR"
                     /ApEinfo_revcolor="#ff9ccd"
                     /ApEinfo_fwdcolor="#ff9ccd"
     CDS             complement(2387..2452)
                     /label="non AMP"
                     /ApEinfo_revcolor="#84b0dc"
                     /ApEinfo_fwdcolor="#84b0dc"
                     /translation="MPACGYYTFRAKVLPSTGQQEA"
     misc_feature    2431..2436
                     /label="sv40 motif"
                     /ApEinfo_revcolor="#d59687"
                     /ApEinfo_fwdcolor="#d59687"
     CDS             2451..2531
                     /label="non AMP"
                     /ApEinfo_revcolor="#84b0dc"
                     /ApEinfo_fwdcolor="#84b0dc"
                     /translation="MIPGQMASLLAVIETASIQTLYLATKK"
     CDS             2533..2583
                     /label="non AMP"
                     /ApEinfo_revcolor="#84b0dc"
                     /ApEinfo_fwdcolor="#84b0dc"
                     /translation="DSTMIIRVKLGLSLFAS"
     CDS             complement(2539..2610)
                     /label="non AMP"
                     /ApEinfo_revcolor="#84b0dc"
                     /ApEinfo_fwdcolor="#84b0dc"
                     /translation="MSSYNKYNLTGKERKAQLNPYYHC"
     misc_feature    2604..2609
                     /label="sv40 motif"
                     /ApEinfo_revcolor="#84b0dc"
                     /ApEinfo_fwdcolor="#84b0dc"
     CDS             2609..2746
                     /label="predicted AMP"
                     /ApEinfo_revcolor="#f58a5e"
                     /ApEinfo_fwdcolor="#f58a5e"
                     /translation="MKNKATPTGITRHCVNRRSVGVACWDEFQVFWNEDSHRDKGRREAI"
     misc_feature    2645..2659
                     /label="Adaptor"
                     /ApEinfo_revcolor="#ffef86"
                     /ApEinfo_fwdcolor="#ffef86"
     misc_feature    2660..3074
                     /label="CYP proximal promoter"
                     /ApEinfo_revcolor="#ff9ccd"
                     /ApEinfo_fwdcolor="#ff9ccd"
     misc_feature    3075..3107
                     /label="Spacer"
                     /ApEinfo_revcolor="#ffef86"
                     /ApEinfo_fwdcolor="#ffef86"
     misc_feature    3108..3122
                     /label="BC"
                     /ApEinfo_revcolor="#84b0dc"
                     /ApEinfo_fwdcolor="#84b0dc"
     regulatory      3130..3139
                     /label="Kozak sequence"
                     /ApEinfo_revcolor="#b4abac"
                     /ApEinfo_fwdcolor="#b4abac"
                     /note="regulatory_class: other: note: vertebrate consensus sequence for strong initiation of translation (Kozak, 1987)"
     CDS             3136..3138
                     /label="EGFP"
                     /ApEinfo_revcolor="#b1ff67"
                     /ApEinfo_fwdcolor="#b1ff67"
                     /note="product: enhanced GFP codon_start: 1 translation: M,V,SKGEELFTGVVPILVELDGDVNGHKFSVSGEGEGDATYGKLTLKFICTTGKLPVPWPTLVTTLTYGVQCFSRYPDHMKQHDFFKSAMPEGYVQERTIFFKDDGNYKTRAEVKFEGDTLVNRIELKGIDFKEDGNILGHKLEYNYNSHNVYIMADKQKNGIKVNFKIRHNIEDGSVQLADHYQQNTPIGDGPVLLPDNHYLSTQSALSKDPNEKRDHMVLLEFVTAAGITLGMDELYK transl_table: 1"
                     /translation="M"
     CDS             3139..3141
                     /label="EGFP"
                     /ApEinfo_revcolor="#b1ff67"
                     /ApEinfo_fwdcolor="#b1ff67"
                     /note="product: enhanced GFP codon_start: 1 translation: M,V,SKGEELFTGVVPILVELDGDVNGHKFSVSGEGEGDATYGKLTLKFICTTGKLPVPWPTLVTTLTYGVQCFSRYPDHMKQHDFFKSAMPEGYVQERTIFFKDDGNYKTRAEVKFEGDTLVNRIELKGIDFKEDGNILGHKLEYNYNSHNVYIMADKQKNGIKVNFKIRHNIEDGSVQLADHYQQNTPIGDGPVLLPDNHYLSTQSALSKDPNEKRDHMVLLEFVTAAGITLGMDELYK transl_table: 1"
                     /translation="V"
     CDS             3142..3852
                     /label="EGFP"
                     /ApEinfo_revcolor="#b1ff67"
                     /ApEinfo_fwdcolor="#b1ff67"
                     /note="product: enhanced GFP codon_start: 1 translation: M,V,SKGEELFTGVVPILVELDGDVNGHKFSVSGEGEGDATYGKLTLKFICTTGKLPVPWPTLVTTLTYGVQCFSRYPDHMKQHDFFKSAMPEGYVQERTIFFKDDGNYKTRAEVKFEGDTLVNRIELKGIDFKEDGNILGHKLEYNYNSHNVYIMADKQKNGIKVNFKIRHNIEDGSVQLADHYQQNTPIGDGPVLLPDNHYLSTQSALSKDPNEKRDHMVLLEFVTAAGITLGMDELYK transl_table: 1"
                     /translation="SKGEELFTGVVPILVELDGDVNGHKFSVSGEGEGDATYGKLTLKFICTTGKLPVPWPTLVTTLTYGVQCFSRYPDHMKQHDFFKSAMPEGYVQERTIFFKDDGNYKTRAEVKFEGDTLVNRIELKGIDFKEDGNILGHKLEYNYNSHNVYIMADKQKNGIKVNFKIRHNIEDGSVQLADHYQQNTPIGDGPVLLPDNHYLSTQSALSKDPNEKRDHMVLLEFVTAAGITLGMDELYK"
     primer          complement(3609..3628)
                     /label="pGL4_asso_R"
                     /ApEinfo_revcolor="#75c6a9"
                     /ApEinfo_fwdcolor="#75c6a9"
                     /note="sequence: tcaccttgatgccgttcttc"
     misc_feature    3839..3852
                     /label="minGFP_R"
                     /ApEinfo_revcolor="#f8d3a9"
                     /ApEinfo_fwdcolor="#f8d3a9"
     primer_bind     3860..3875
                     /label="sequence was changed from the original sequence; fixed GC stretch"
                     /ApEinfo_revcolor="#75c6a9"
                     /ApEinfo_fwdcolor="#75c6a9"
     misc_feature    3882..65
                     /label="SV40 late poly(A) region"
                     /ApEinfo_revcolor="#b4abac"
                     /ApEinfo_fwdcolor="#b4abac"
ORIGIN
        1 agttaacaac aacaattgca ttcattttat gtttcaggtt cagggggagg tgtgggaggt
       61 tttttaaagc aagtaaaacc tctacaaatg tggtaaaatc gataaggatc cgtcgaccga
      121 tgcccttgag agccttcaac ccagtcagct ccttccggtg ggcgcggggc atgactatcg
      181 tcgccgcact tatgactgtc ttctttatca tgcaactcgt aggacaggtg ccggcagcgc
      241 tcttccgctt cctcgctcac tgactcgctg cgctcggtcg ttcggctgcg gcgagcggta
      301 tcagctcact caaaggcggt aatacggtta tccacagaat caggggataa cgcaggaaag
      361 aacatgtgag caaaaggcca gcaaaaggcc aggaaccgta aaaaggccgc gttgctggcg
      421 tttttccata ggctccgccc ccctgacgag catcacaaaa atcgacgctc aagtcagagg
      481 tggcgaaacc cgacaggact ataaagatac caggcgtttc cccctggaag ctccctcgtg
      541 cgctctcctg ttccgaccct gccgcttacc ggatacctgt ccgcctttct cccttcggga
      601 agcgtggcgc tttctcatag ctcacgctgt aggtatctca gttcggtgta ggtcgttcgc
      661 tccaagctgg gctgtgtgca cgaacccccc gttcagcccg accgctgcgc cttatccggt
      721 aactatcgtc ttgagtccaa cccggtaaga cacgacttat cgccactggc agcagccact
      781 ggtaacagga ttagcagagc gaggtatgta ggcggtgcta cagagttctt gaagtggtgg
      841 cctaactacg gctacactag aagaacagta tttggtatct gcgctctgct gaagccagtt
      901 accttcggaa aaagagttgg tagctcttga tccggcaaac aaaccaccgc tggtagcggt
      961 ggtttttttg tttgcaagca gcagattacg cgcagaaaaa aaggatctca agaagatcct
     1021 ttgatctttt ctacggggtc tgacgctcag tggaacgaaa actcacgtta agggattttg
     1081 gtcatgagat tatcaaaaag gatcttcacc tagatccttt taaattaaaa atgaagtttt
     1141 aaatcaatct aaagtatata tgagtaaact tggtctgaca gcggccgcaa atgctaaacc
     1201 actgcagtgg ttaccagtgc ttgatcagtg aggcaccgat ctcagcgatc tgcctatttc
     1261 gttcgtccat agtggcctga ctccccgtcg tgtagatcac tacgattcgt gagggcttac
     1321 catcaggccc cagcgcagca atgatgccgc gagagccgcg ttcaccggcc cccgatttgt
     1381 cagcaatgaa ccagccagca gggagggccg agcgaagaag tggtcctgct actttgtccg
     1441 cctccatcca gtctatgagc tgctgtcgtg atgctagagt aagaagttcg ccagtgagta
     1501 gtttccgaag agttgtggcc attgctactg gcatcgtggt atcacgctcg tcgttcggta
     1561 tggcttcgtt caactctggt tcccagcggt caagccgggt cacatgatca cccatattat
     1621 gaagaaatgc agtcagctcc ttagggcctc cgatcgttgt cagaagtaag ttggccgcgg
     1681 tgttgtcgct catggtaatg gcagcactac acaattctct taccgtcatg ccatccgtaa
     1741 gatgcttttc cgtgaccggc gagtactcaa ccaagtcgtt ttgtgagtag tgtatacggc
     1801 gaccaagctg ctcttgcccg gcgtctatac gggacaacac cgcgccacat agcagtactt
     1861 tgaaagtgct catcatcggg aatcgttctt cggggcggaa agactcaagg atcttgccgc
     1921 tattgagatc cagttcgata tagcccactc ttgcacccag ttgatcttca gcatctttta
     1981 ctttcaccag cgtttcgggg tgtgcaaaaa caggcaagca aaatgccgca aagaagggaa
     2041 tgagtgcgac acgaaaatgt tggatgctca tactcgtcct ttttcaatat tattgaagca
     2101 tttatcaggg ttactagtac gtctctcaag gataagtaag taatattaag gtacgggagg
     2161 tattggacag gccgcaataa aatatcttta ttttcattac atctgtgtgt tggttttttg
     2221 tgtgaatcga tagtactaac atacgctctc catcaaaaca aaacgaaaca aaacaaacta
     2281 gcaaaatagg ctgtccccag tgcaagtgca ggtgccagaa catttctctg gcctaactgg
     2341 ccggtacctg agctTCTAGA CCTGCAGGAG GACCGGATCA ACTTTAAGCC TCTTGCTGAC
     2401 CGGTGGAGGG CAGAACCTTT GCCCTAAAAG TATAATATCC ACATGCTGGC ATGATTCCTG
     2461 GCCAGATGGC TTCTTTATTA GCAGTAATTG AAACTGCCTC GATACAGACA CTGTACCTTG
     2521 CAACCAAAAA ATGACTCAAC AATGATAATA AGGGTTAAGC TGGGCCTTTC TCTCTTTGCC
     2581 AGTTAAATTA TATTTATTAT AGCTTGACAT GAAAAACAAA GCAACTCCAA CAGGTATCAC
     2641 AAGGCATTGC GTGAACCGAA GATCTGTAGG TGTGGCTTGT TGGGATGAAT TTCAAGTATT
     2701 TTGGAATGAG GACAGCCATA GAGACAAGGG CAGGAGAGAG GCGATTTAAT AGATTTTATG
     2761 CCAATGGCTC CACTTGAGTT TCTGATAAGA ACCCAGAACC CTTGGACTCC CCAGTAACAT
     2821 TGATTGAGTT GTTTATGATA CCTCATAGAA TATGAACTCA AAGGAGGTCA GTGAGTGGTG
     2881 TGTGTGTGAT TCTTTGCCAA CTTCCAAGGT GGAGAAGCCT CTTCCAACTG CAGGCAGAGC
     2941 ACAGGTGGCC CTGCTACTGG CTGCAGCTCC AGCCCTGCCT CCTTCTCTAG CATATAAACA
     3001 ATCCAACAGC CTCACTGAAT CACTGCTGTG CAGGGCAGGA AAGCTCCATG CACATAGCCC
     3061 AGCAAAGAGC AACAGCAAAG TGAACACATC GCTAAGCGAA AGCTAAGNNN NNNNNNNNNN
     3121 NNAccggtcg ccaccatggt gagcaagggc gaggagctgt tcaccggggt ggtgcccatc
     3181 ctggtcgagc tggacggcga cgtaaacggc cacaagttca gcgtgtccgg cgagggcgag
     3241 ggcgatgcca cctacggcaa gctgaccctg aagttcatct gcaccaccgg caagctgccc
     3301 gtgccctggc ccaccctcgt gaccaccctg acctacggcg tgcagtgctt cagccgctac
     3361 cccgaccaca tgaagcagca cgacttcttc aagtccgcca tgcccgaagg ctacgtccag
     3421 gagcgcacca tcttcttcaa ggacgacggc aactacaaga cccgcgccga ggtgaagttc
     3481 gagggcgaca ccctggtgaa ccgcatcgag ctgaagggca tcgacttcaa ggaggacggc
     3541 aacatcctgg ggcacaagct ggagtacaac tacaacagcc acaacgtcta tatcatggcc
     3601 gacaagcaga agaacggcat caaggtgaac ttcaagatcc gccacaacat cgaggacggc
     3661 agcgtgcagc tcgccgacca ctaccagcag aacaccccca tcggcgacgg ccccgtgctg
     3721 ctgcccgaca accactacct gagcacccag tccgccctga gcaaagaccc caacgagaag
     3781 cgcgatcaca tggtcctgct ggagttcgtg accgccgccg ggatcactct cggcatggac
     3841 gagctgtaca agctagagtc tgagctgaca gtcgcttcga gcagacatga taagatacat
     3901 tgatgagttt ggacaaacca caactagaat gcagtgaaaa aaatgcttta tttgtgaaat
     3961 ttgtgatgct attgctttat ttgtaaccat tataagctgc aataaaca
//
