# Supplementary material for: Massively parallel reporter assays for CYP3A4 enhancer variants alongside their native promoter
Source: bioRxiv. 2026 Apr 24:2026.04.22.719677. Preprint. [Version 1] doi: 10.64898/2026.04.22.719677 (PMC13131672; doi:10.64898/2026.04.22.719677)
Supplement: Supplement 4 [file media-4.zip › plasmid_maps/MPRA_Ref/pGL4_GFP_RE_CPP_(XREM).gb]

LOCUS       pGL4_GFP_RE_CPP_(XREM)  4376 bp ds-DNA     circular     04-FEB-2026
DEFINITION  .
COMMENT     Imported using the Genbank importer. File name:
            pGL4_GFP_RE_CPP_XREM.gb
FEATURES             Location/Qualifiers
     misc_feature    242..924
                     /label="ColE1-derived plasmid replication origin"
                     /ApEinfo_revcolor="#84b0dc"
                     /ApEinfo_fwdcolor="#84b0dc"
     primer          807..827
                     /label="pGL4_XREM_asso_F"
                     /ApEinfo_revcolor="#75c6a9"
                     /ApEinfo_fwdcolor="#75c6a9"
                     /note="sequence: AAGTTGACGAgtttgcaagcagcagattacg"
     misc_feature    807..3833
                     /label="amplicon"
                     /ApEinfo_revcolor="#ffef86"
                     /ApEinfo_fwdcolor="#ffef86"
     CDS             complement(1048..1908)
                     /label="confers resistance to ampicillin, carbenicillin, and related antibiotics (beta-lactamase)"
                     /ApEinfo_revcolor="#f8d3a9"
                     /ApEinfo_fwdcolor="#f8d3a9"
                     /translation="MSIQHFRVALIPFFAAFCLPVFAHPETLVKVKDAEDQLGARVGYIELDLNSGKILESFRPEERFPMMSTFKVLLCGAVLSRIDAGQEQLGRRIHYSQNDLVEYSPVTEKHLTDGMTVRELCSAAITMSDNTAANLLLTTIGGPKELTAFLHNMGDHVTRLDRWEPELNEAIPNDERDTTMPVAMATTLRKLLTGELLTLASRQQLIDWMEADKVAGPLLRSALPAGWFIADKSGAGERGSRGIIAALGPDGKPSRIVVIYTTGSQATMDERNRQIAEIGASLIKHW*"
     regulatory      2013..2166
                     /label="synthetic; transcriptional pause site"
                     /ApEinfo_revcolor="#b4abac"
                     /ApEinfo_fwdcolor="#b4abac"
     misc_feature    2167..2191
                     /label="Multiple cloning site region"
                     /ApEinfo_revcolor="#ff9ccd"
                     /ApEinfo_fwdcolor="#ff9ccd"
     misc_feature    2192..2205
                     /label="XbaI_SbfI"
                     /ApEinfo_revcolor="#84b0dc"
                     /ApEinfo_fwdcolor="#84b0dc"
     misc_feature    2206..2220
                     /label="Adaptor"
                     /ApEinfo_revcolor="#b1ff67"
                     /ApEinfo_fwdcolor="#b1ff67"
     misc_feature    2221..2849
                     /label="XREM_629"
                     /ApEinfo_revcolor="#c6c9d1"
                     /ApEinfo_fwdcolor="#c6c9d1"
     misc_feature    2850..2864
                     /label="Adaptor"
                     /ApEinfo_revcolor="#ffef86"
                     /ApEinfo_fwdcolor="#ffef86"
     misc_feature    2865..3279
                     /label="CYP proximal promoter"
                     /ApEinfo_revcolor="#ff9ccd"
                     /ApEinfo_fwdcolor="#ff9ccd"
     misc_feature    3280..3312
                     /label="Spacer"
                     /ApEinfo_revcolor="#ffef86"
                     /ApEinfo_fwdcolor="#ffef86"
     misc_feature    3313..3327
                     /label="BC"
                     /ApEinfo_revcolor="#84b0dc"
                     /ApEinfo_fwdcolor="#84b0dc"
     regulatory      3335..3344
                     /label="Kozak sequence"
                     /ApEinfo_revcolor="#b4abac"
                     /ApEinfo_fwdcolor="#b4abac"
                     /note="regulatory_class: other: note: vertebrate consensus sequence for strong initiation of translation (Kozak, 1987)"
     CDS             3341..3343
                     /label="EGFP"
                     /ApEinfo_revcolor="#b1ff67"
                     /ApEinfo_fwdcolor="#b1ff67"
                     /note="product: enhanced GFP codon_start: 1 translation: M,V,SKGEELFTGVVPILVELDGDVNGHKFSVSGEGEGDATYGKLTLKFICTTGKLPVPWPTLVTTLTYGVQCFSRYPDHMKQHDFFKSAMPEGYVQERTIFFKDDGNYKTRAEVKFEGDTLVNRIELKGIDFKEDGNILGHKLEYNYNSHNVYIMADKQKNGIKVNFKIRHNIEDGSVQLADHYQQNTPIGDGPVLLPDNHYLSTQSALSKDPNEKRDHMVLLEFVTAAGITLGMDELYK transl_table: 1"
                     /translation="M"
     CDS             3344..3346
                     /label="EGFP"
                     /ApEinfo_revcolor="#b1ff67"
                     /ApEinfo_fwdcolor="#b1ff67"
                     /note="product: enhanced GFP codon_start: 1 translation: M,V,SKGEELFTGVVPILVELDGDVNGHKFSVSGEGEGDATYGKLTLKFICTTGKLPVPWPTLVTTLTYGVQCFSRYPDHMKQHDFFKSAMPEGYVQERTIFFKDDGNYKTRAEVKFEGDTLVNRIELKGIDFKEDGNILGHKLEYNYNSHNVYIMADKQKNGIKVNFKIRHNIEDGSVQLADHYQQNTPIGDGPVLLPDNHYLSTQSALSKDPNEKRDHMVLLEFVTAAGITLGMDELYK transl_table: 1"
                     /translation="V"
     CDS             3347..4057
                     /label="EGFP"
                     /ApEinfo_revcolor="#b1ff67"
                     /ApEinfo_fwdcolor="#b1ff67"
                     /note="product: enhanced GFP codon_start: 1 translation: M,V,SKGEELFTGVVPILVELDGDVNGHKFSVSGEGEGDATYGKLTLKFICTTGKLPVPWPTLVTTLTYGVQCFSRYPDHMKQHDFFKSAMPEGYVQERTIFFKDDGNYKTRAEVKFEGDTLVNRIELKGIDFKEDGNILGHKLEYNYNSHNVYIMADKQKNGIKVNFKIRHNIEDGSVQLADHYQQNTPIGDGPVLLPDNHYLSTQSALSKDPNEKRDHMVLLEFVTAAGITLGMDELYK transl_table: 1"
                     /translation="SKGEELFTGVVPILVELDGDVNGHKFSVSGEGEGDATYGKLTLKFICTTGKLPVPWPTLVTTLTYGVQCFSRYPDHMKQHDFFKSAMPEGYVQERTIFFKDDGNYKTRAEVKFEGDTLVNRIELKGIDFKEDGNILGHKLEYNYNSHNVYIMADKQKNGIKVNFKIRHNIEDGSVQLADHYQQNTPIGDGPVLLPDNHYLSTQSALSKDPNEKRDHMVLLEFVTAAGITLGMDELYK"
     primer          complement(3814..3833)
                     /label="pGL4_asso_R"
                     /ApEinfo_revcolor="#75c6a9"
                     /ApEinfo_fwdcolor="#75c6a9"
                     /note="sequence: tcaccttgatgccgttcttc"
     misc_feature    4044..4057
                     /label="minGFP_R"
                     /ApEinfo_revcolor="#f8d3a9"
                     /ApEinfo_fwdcolor="#f8d3a9"
     primer_bind     4065..4080
                     /label="sequence was changed from the original sequence; fixed GC stretch"
                     /ApEinfo_revcolor="#75c6a9"
                     /ApEinfo_fwdcolor="#75c6a9"
     misc_feature    4087..4278
                     /label="SV40 late poly(A) region"
                     /ApEinfo_revcolor="#b4abac"
                     /ApEinfo_fwdcolor="#b4abac"
ORIGIN
        1 gcggggcatg actatcgtcg ccgcacttat gactgtcttc tttatcatgc aactcgtagg
       61 acaggtgccg gcagcgctct tccgcttcct cgctcactga ctcgctgcgc tcggtcgttc
      121 ggctgcggcg agcggtatca gctcactcaa aggcggtaat acggttatcc acagaatcag
      181 gggataacgc aggaaagaac atgtgagcaa aaggccagca aaaggccagg aaccgtaaaa
      241 aggccgcgtt gctggcgttt ttccataggc tccgcccccc tgacgagcat cacaaaaatc
      301 gacgctcaag tcagaggtgg cgaaacccga caggactata aagataccag gcgtttcccc
      361 ctggaagctc cctcgtgcgc tctcctgttc cgaccctgcc gcttaccgga tacctgtccg
      421 cctttctccc ttcgggaagc gtggcgcttt ctcatagctc acgctgtagg tatctcagtt
      481 cggtgtaggt cgttcgctcc aagctgggct gtgtgcacga accccccgtt cagcccgacc
      541 gctgcgcctt atccggtaac tatcgtcttg agtccaaccc ggtaagacac gacttatcgc
      601 cactggcagc agccactggt aacaggatta gcagagcgag gtatgtaggc ggtgctacag
      661 agttcttgaa gtggtggcct aactacggct acactagaag aacagtattt ggtatctgcg
      721 ctctgctgaa gccagttacc ttcggaaaaa gagttggtag ctcttgatcc ggcaaacaaa
      781 ccaccgctgg tagcggtggt ttttttgttt gcaagcagca gattacgcgc agaaaaaaag
      841 gatctcaaga agatcctttg atcttttcta cggggtctga cgctcagtgg aacgaaaact
      901 cacgttaagg gattttggtc atgagattat caaaaaggat cttcacctag atccttttaa
      961 attaaaaatg aagttttaaa tcaatctaaa gtatatatga gtaaacttgg tctgacagcg
     1021 gccgcaaatg ctaaaccact gcagtggtta ccagtgcttg atcagtgagg caccgatctc
     1081 agcgatctgc ctatttcgtt cgtccatagt ggcctgactc cccgtcgtgt agatcactac
     1141 gattcgtgag ggcttaccat caggccccag cgcagcaatg atgccgcgag agccgcgttc
     1201 accggccccc gatttgtcag caatgaacca gccagcaggg agggccgagc gaagaagtgg
     1261 tcctgctact ttgtccgcct ccatccagtc tatgagctgc tgtcgtgatg ctagagtaag
     1321 aagttcgcca gtgagtagtt tccgaagagt tgtggccatt gctactggca tcgtggtatc
     1381 acgctcgtcg ttcggtatgg cttcgttcaa ctctggttcc cagcggtcaa gccgggtcac
     1441 atgatcaccc atattatgaa gaaatgcagt cagctcctta gggcctccga tcgttgtcag
     1501 aagtaagttg gccgcggtgt tgtcgctcat ggtaatggca gcactacaca attctcttac
     1561 cgtcatgcca tccgtaagat gcttttccgt gaccggcgag tactcaacca agtcgttttg
     1621 tgagtagtgt atacggcgac caagctgctc ttgcccggcg tctatacggg acaacaccgc
     1681 gccacatagc agtactttga aagtgctcat catcgggaat cgttcttcgg ggcggaaaga
     1741 ctcaaggatc ttgccgctat tgagatccag ttcgatatag cccactcttg cacccagttg
     1801 atcttcagca tcttttactt tcaccagcgt ttcggggtgt gcaaaaacag gcaagcaaaa
     1861 tgccgcaaag aagggaatga gtgcgacacg aaaatgttgg atgctcatac tcgtcctttt
     1921 tcaatattat tgaagcattt atcagggtta ctagtacgtc tctcaaggat aagtaagtaa
     1981 tattaaggta cgggaggtat tggacaggcc gcaataaaat atctttattt tcattacatc
     2041 tgtgtgttgg ttttttgtgt gaatcgatag tactaacata cgctctccat caaaacaaaa
     2101 cgaaacaaaa caaactagca aaataggctg tccccagtgc aagtgcaggt gccagaacat
     2161 ttcTCTGGCC TAACTGGCCG GTACCTGagc tTCTAGACCT GCAGGAGGAC CGGATCAACT
     2221 GGTTGCTGGT TTATTCTAGA GAGATGGTTC ATTCCTTTCA TTTGATTATC AAAGAAACTC
     2281 ATGTCCCAAT TAAAGGTCAT AAAGCCCAGT TTGTAAACTG AGATGATCTC AGCTGAATGA
     2341 ACTTGCTGAC CCTCTGCTTT CCTCCAGCCT CTCGGTGCCC TTGAAATCAT GTCGGTTCAA
     2401 GCAGCCTCAT GAGGCATTAC AAAGTTTAAT TATTTCAGTG ATTATTAAAC CTTGTCCTGT
     2461 GTTGACCCCA GGTGAATCAC AAGCTGAACT TCTGACAAGA ACAAGCTATC ATATTCTTTT
     2521 CAATTACAGA AAAAAGTAAG TTAATTGATA GGATTTTTTT TGTTTAAAAA AAATGTTACT
     2581 AGTTTTGAAA AGGTAATATG TGCACATGGT AAACACTAAG AAGGTATAAG AGCATAATGC
     2641 TTTTATACTA CTAAGAATAA TGTTTTCTCT AAGTTTTTTT TGGTAGATGC TTTCATCAGA
     2701 TTAAGAAAAT TCCCTGCTAT TAGTTGTTGA AGGTTTTTAT ATCATAAATG AAAGTTGAAT
     2761 ATTATTATCA TATATTATTA ATATATTGTT ATTGAACTAT CAAAGCCTTT TCCTAAAACC
     2821 ATTGAGATGA TCTTATAACC ATTCTCCTTC ATTGCGTGAA CCGAAGATCT GTAGGTGTGG
     2881 CTTGTTGGGA TGAATTTCAA GTATTTTGGA ATGAGGACAG CCATAGAGAC AAGGGCAGGA
     2941 GAGAGGCGAT TTAATAGATT TTATGCCAAT GGCTCCACTT GAGTTTCTGA TAAGAACCCA
     3001 GAACCCTTGG ACTCCCCAGT AACATTGATT GAGTTGTTTA TGATACCTCA TAGAATATGA
     3061 ACTCAAAGGA GGTCAGTGAG TGGTGTGTGT GTGATTCTTT GCCAACTTCC AAGGTGGAGA
     3121 AGCCTCTTCC AACTGCAGGC AGAGCACAGG TGGCCCTGCT ACTGGCTGCA GCTCCAGCCC
     3181 TGCCTCCTTC TCTAGCATAT AAACAATCCA ACAGCCTCAC TGAATCACTG CTGTGCAGGG
     3241 CAGGAAAGCT CCATGCACAT AGCCCAGCAA AGAGCAACAG CAAAGTGAAC ACATCGCTAA
     3301 GCGAAAGCTA AGNNNNNNNN NNNNNNNAcc ggtcgccacc atggtgagca agggcgagga
     3361 gctgttcacc ggggtggtgc ccatcctggt cgagctggac ggcgacgtaa acggccacaa
     3421 gttcagcgtg tccggcgagg gcgagggcga tgccacctac ggcaagctga ccctgaagtt
     3481 catctgcacc accggcaagc tgcccgtgcc ctggcccacc ctcgtgacca ccctgaccta
     3541 cggcgtgcag tgcttcagcc gctaccccga ccacatgaag cagcacgact tcttcaagtc
     3601 cgccatgccc gaaggctacg tccaggagcg caccatcttc ttcaaggacg acggcaacta
     3661 caagacccgc gccgaggtga agttcgaggg cgacaccctg gtgaaccgca tcgagctgaa
     3721 gggcatcgac ttcaaggagg acggcaacat cctggggcac aagctggagt acaactacaa
     3781 cagccacaac gtctatatca tggccgacaa gcagaagaac ggcatcaagg tgaacttcaa
     3841 gatccgccac aacatcgagg acggcagcgt gcagctcgcc gaccactacc agcagaacac
     3901 ccccatcggc gacggccccg tgctgctgcc cgacaaccac tacctgagca cccagtccgc
     3961 cctgagcaaa gaccccaacg agaagcgcga tcacatggtc ctgctggagt tcgtgaccgc
     4021 cgccgggatc actctcggca tggacgagct gtacaagcta gagtctgagc tgacagtcgc
     4081 ttcgagcaga catgataaga tacattgatg agtttggaca aaccacaact agaatgcagt
     4141 gaaaaaaatg ctttatttgt gaaatttgtg atgctattgc tttatttgta accattataa
     4201 gctgcaataa acaagttaac aacaacaatt gcattcattt tatgtttcag gttcaggggg
     4261 aggtgtggga ggttttttaa agcaagtaaa acctctacaa atgtggtaaa atcgataagg
     4321 atccgtcgac cgatgccctt gagagccttc aacccagtca gctccttccg gtgggc
//
