# Supplementary material for: Massively parallel reporter assays for CYP3A4 enhancer variants alongside their native promoter
Source: bioRxiv. 2026 Apr 24:2026.04.22.719677. Preprint. [Version 1] doi: 10.64898/2026.04.22.719677 (PMC13131672; doi:10.64898/2026.04.22.719677)
Supplement: Supplement 4 [file media-4.zip › plasmid_maps/pGL4_GFP.gb]

LOCUS       pGL4_GFP                3284 bp ds-DNA     circular     04-FEB-2026
DEFINITION  .
COMMENT     Imported using the Genbank importer. File name: pGL4_GFP.gb
FEATURES             Location/Qualifiers
     CDS             complement(200..1060)
                     /label="confers resistance to ampicillin, carbenicillin, and related antibiotics (beta-lactamase)"
                     /ApEinfo_revcolor="#f8d3a9"
                     /ApEinfo_fwdcolor="#f8d3a9"
                     /translation="MSIQHFRVALIPFFAAFCLPVFAHPETLVKVKDAEDQLGARVGYIELDLNSGKILESFRPEERFPMMSTFKVLLCGAVLSRIDAGQEQLGRRIHYSQNDLVEYSPVTEKHLTDGMTVRELCSAAITMSDNTAANLLLTTIGGPKELTAFLHNMGDHVTRLDRWEPELNEAIPNDERDTTMPVAMATTLRKLLTGELLTLASRQQLIDWMEADKVAGPLLRSALPAGWFIADKSGAGERGSRGIIAALGPDGKPSRIVVIYTTGSQATMDERNRQIAEIGASLIKHW*"
     regulatory      1165..1318
                     /label="synthetic; transcriptional pause site"
                     /ApEinfo_revcolor="#b4abac"
                     /ApEinfo_fwdcolor="#b4abac"
     misc_feature    1319..1387
                     /label="Multiple cloning site region"
                     /ApEinfo_revcolor="#ff9ccd"
                     /ApEinfo_fwdcolor="#ff9ccd"
     primer          1388..1405
                     /label="GFP_F"
                     /ApEinfo_revcolor="#b1ff67"
                     /ApEinfo_fwdcolor="#b1ff67"
                     /note="sequence: aagatctggcctcggcggccaagctaccggtcgccaccatggt"
     regulatory      1395..1404
                     /label="Kozak sequence"
                     /ApEinfo_revcolor="#b4abac"
                     /ApEinfo_fwdcolor="#b4abac"
                     /note="regulatory_class: other: note: vertebrate consensus sequence for strong initiation of translation (Kozak, 1987)"
     CDS             1401..1403
                     /label="EGFP"
                     /ApEinfo_revcolor="#b1ff67"
                     /ApEinfo_fwdcolor="#b1ff67"
                     /note="product: enhanced GFP codon_start: 1 translation: M,V,SKGEELFTGVVPILVELDGDVNGHKFSVSGEGEGDATYGKLTLKFICTTGKLPVPWPTLVTTLTYGVQCFSRYPDHMKQHDFFKSAMPEGYVQERTIFFKDDGNYKTRAEVKFEGDTLVNRIELKGIDFKEDGNILGHKLEYNYNSHNVYIMADKQKNGIKVNFKIRHNIEDGSVQLADHYQQNTPIGDGPVLLPDNHYLSTQSALSKDPNEKRDHMVLLEFVTAAGITLGMDELYK transl_table: 1"
                     /translation="M"
     CDS             1404..1406
                     /label="EGFP"
                     /ApEinfo_revcolor="#b1ff67"
                     /ApEinfo_fwdcolor="#b1ff67"
                     /note="product: enhanced GFP codon_start: 1 translation: M,V,SKGEELFTGVVPILVELDGDVNGHKFSVSGEGEGDATYGKLTLKFICTTGKLPVPWPTLVTTLTYGVQCFSRYPDHMKQHDFFKSAMPEGYVQERTIFFKDDGNYKTRAEVKFEGDTLVNRIELKGIDFKEDGNILGHKLEYNYNSHNVYIMADKQKNGIKVNFKIRHNIEDGSVQLADHYQQNTPIGDGPVLLPDNHYLSTQSALSKDPNEKRDHMVLLEFVTAAGITLGMDELYK transl_table: 1"
                     /translation="V"
     CDS             1407..2117
                     /label="EGFP"
                     /ApEinfo_revcolor="#b1ff67"
                     /ApEinfo_fwdcolor="#b1ff67"
                     /note="product: enhanced GFP codon_start: 1 translation: M,V,SKGEELFTGVVPILVELDGDVNGHKFSVSGEGEGDATYGKLTLKFICTTGKLPVPWPTLVTTLTYGVQCFSRYPDHMKQHDFFKSAMPEGYVQERTIFFKDDGNYKTRAEVKFEGDTLVNRIELKGIDFKEDGNILGHKLEYNYNSHNVYIMADKQKNGIKVNFKIRHNIEDGSVQLADHYQQNTPIGDGPVLLPDNHYLSTQSALSKDPNEKRDHMVLLEFVTAAGITLGMDELYK transl_table: 1"
                     /translation="SKGEELFTGVVPILVELDGDVNGHKFSVSGEGEGDATYGKLTLKFICTTGKLPVPWPTLVTTLTYGVQCFSRYPDHMKQHDFFKSAMPEGYVQERTIFFKDDGNYKTRAEVKFEGDTLVNRIELKGIDFKEDGNILGHKLEYNYNSHNVYIMADKQKNGIKVNFKIRHNIEDGSVQLADHYQQNTPIGDGPVLLPDNHYLSTQSALSKDPNEKRDHMVLLEFVTAAGITLGMDELYK"
     primer          complement(2096..2117)
                     /label="GFP_R"
                     /ApEinfo_revcolor="#b1ff67"
                     /ApEinfo_fwdcolor="#b1ff67"
                     /note="sequence: aagcgactgtcagctcagactctagcttgtacagctcgtccatgccg"
     misc_feature    2104..2117
                     /label="minGFP_R"
                     /ApEinfo_revcolor="#f8d3a9"
                     /ApEinfo_fwdcolor="#f8d3a9"
     primer_bind     2125..2140
                     /label="sequence was changed from the original sequence; fixed GC stretch"
                     /ApEinfo_revcolor="#75c6a9"
                     /ApEinfo_fwdcolor="#75c6a9"
     misc_feature    2147..2338
                     /label="SV40 late poly(A) region"
                     /ApEinfo_revcolor="#b4abac"
                     /ApEinfo_fwdcolor="#b4abac"
     misc_feature    2678..76
                     /label="ColE1-derived plasmid replication origin"
                     /ApEinfo_revcolor="#84b0dc"
                     /ApEinfo_fwdcolor="#84b0dc"
ORIGIN
        1 gaagatcctt tgatcttttc tacggggtct gacgctcagt ggaacgaaaa ctcacgttaa
       61 gggattttgg tcatgagatt atcaaaaagg atcttcacct agatcctttt aaattaaaaa
      121 tgaagtttta aatcaatcta aagtatatat gagtaaactt ggtctgacag cggccgcaaa
      181 tgctaaacca ctgcagtggt taccagtgct tgatcagtga ggcaccgatc tcagcgatct
      241 gcctatttcg ttcgtccata gtggcctgac tccccgtcgt gtagatcact acgattcgtg
      301 agggcttacc atcaggcccc agcgcagcaa tgatgccgcg agagccgcgt tcaccggccc
      361 ccgatttgtc agcaatgaac cagccagcag ggagggccga gcgaagaagt ggtcctgcta
      421 ctttgtccgc ctccatccag tctatgagct gctgtcgtga tgctagagta agaagttcgc
      481 cagtgagtag tttccgaaga gttgtggcca ttgctactgg catcgtggta tcacgctcgt
      541 cgttcggtat ggcttcgttc aactctggtt cccagcggtc aagccgggtc acatgatcac
      601 ccatattatg aagaaatgca gtcagctcct tagggcctcc gatcgttgtc agaagtaagt
      661 tggccgcggt gttgtcgctc atggtaatgg cagcactaca caattctctt accgtcatgc
      721 catccgtaag atgcttttcc gtgaccggcg agtactcaac caagtcgttt tgtgagtagt
      781 gtatacggcg accaagctgc tcttgcccgg cgtctatacg ggacaacacc gcgccacata
      841 gcagtacttt gaaagtgctc atcatcggga atcgttcttc ggggcggaaa gactcaagga
      901 tcttgccgct attgagatcc agttcgatat agcccactct tgcacccagt tgatcttcag
      961 catcttttac tttcaccagc gtttcggggt gtgcaaaaac aggcaagcaa aatgccgcaa
     1021 agaagggaat gagtgcgaca cgaaaatgtt ggatgctcat actcgtcctt tttcaatatt
     1081 attgaagcat ttatcagggt tactagtacg tctctcaagg ataagtaagt aatattaagg
     1141 tacgggaggt attggacagg ccgcaataaa atatctttat tttcattaca tctgtgtgtt
     1201 ggttttttgt gtgaatcgat agtactaaca tacgctctcc atcaaaacaa aacgaaacaa
     1261 aacaaactag caaaataggc tgtccccagt gcaagtgcag gtgccagaac atttctctgg
     1321 cctaactggc cggtacctga gctcgctagc ctcgaggata tcaagatctg gcctcggcgg
     1381 ccaagctacc ggtcgccacc atggtgagca agggcgagga gctgttcacc ggggtggtgc
     1441 ccatcctggt cgagctggac ggcgacgtaa acggccacaa gttcagcgtg tccggcgagg
     1501 gcgagggcga tgccacctac ggcaagctga ccctgaagtt catctgcacc accggcaagc
     1561 tgcccgtgcc ctggcccacc ctcgtgacca ccctgaccta cggcgtgcag tgcttcagcc
     1621 gctaccccga ccacatgaag cagcacgact tcttcaagtc cgccatgccc gaaggctacg
     1681 tccaggagcg caccatcttc ttcaaggacg acggcaacta caagacccgc gccgaggtga
     1741 agttcgaggg cgacaccctg gtgaaccgca tcgagctgaa gggcatcgac ttcaaggagg
     1801 acggcaacat cctggggcac aagctggagt acaactacaa cagccacaac gtctatatca
     1861 tggccgacaa gcagaagaac ggcatcaagg tgaacttcaa gatccgccac aacatcgagg
     1921 acggcagcgt gcagctcgcc gaccactacc agcagaacac ccccatcggc gacggccccg
     1981 tgctgctgcc cgacaaccac tacctgagca cccagtccgc cctgagcaaa gaccccaacg
     2041 agaagcgcga tcacatggtc ctgctggagt tcgtgaccgc cgccgggatc actctcggca
     2101 tggacgagct gtacaagcta gagtctgagc tgacagtcgc ttcgagcaga catgataaga
     2161 tacattgatg agtttggaca aaccacaact agaatgcagt gaaaaaaatg ctttatttgt
     2221 gaaatttgtg atgctattgc tttatttgta accattataa gctgcaataa acaagttaac
     2281 aacaacaatt gcattcattt tatgtttcag gttcaggggg aggtgtggga ggttttttaa
     2341 agcaagtaaa acctctacaa atgtggtaaa atcgataagg atccgtcgac cgatgccctt
     2401 gagagccttc aacccagtca gctccttccg gtgggcgcgg ggcatgacta tcgtcgccgc
     2461 acttatgact gtcttcttta tcatgcaact cgtaggacag gtgccggcag cgctcttccg
     2521 cttcctcgct cactgactcg ctgcgctcgg tcgttcggct gcggcgagcg gtatcagctc
     2581 actcaaaggc ggtaatacgg ttatccacag aatcagggga taacgcagga aagaacatgt
     2641 gagcaaaagg ccagcaaaag gccaggaacc gtaaaaaggc cgcgttgctg gcgtttttcc
     2701 ataggctccg cccccctgac gagcatcaca aaaatcgacg ctcaagtcag aggtggcgaa
     2761 acccgacagg actataaaga taccaggcgt ttccccctgg aagctccctc gtgcgctctc
     2821 ctgttccgac cctgccgctt accggatacc tgtccgcctt tctcccttcg ggaagcgtgg
     2881 cgctttctca tagctcacgc tgtaggtatc tcagttcggt gtaggtcgtt cgctccaagc
     2941 tgggctgtgt gcacgaaccc cccgttcagc ccgaccgctg cgccttatcc ggtaactatc
     3001 gtcttgagtc caacccggta agacacgact tatcgccact ggcagcagcc actggtaaca
     3061 ggattagcag agcgaggtat gtaggcggtg ctacagagtt cttgaagtgg tggcctaact
     3121 acggctacac tagaagaaca gtatttggta tctgcgctct gctgaagcca gttaccttcg
     3181 gaaaaagagt tggtagctct tgatccggca aacaaaccac cgctggtagc ggtggttttt
     3241 ttgtttgcaa gcagcagatt acgcgcagaa aaaaaggatc tcaa
//
