# Supplementary material for: Massively parallel reporter assays for CYP3A4 enhancer variants alongside their native promoter
Source: bioRxiv. 2026 Apr 24:2026.04.22.719677. Preprint. [Version 1] doi: 10.64898/2026.04.22.719677 (PMC13131672; doi:10.64898/2026.04.22.719677)
Supplement: Supplement 4 [file media-4.zip › plasmid_maps/TFs/CEBP_LAP_TF.gb]

LOCUS       CEBP_TF                 9533 bp ds-DNA     circular     03-OCT-2024
DEFINITION  .
KEYWORDS    "accession:VB900082-7325zbs" "marker:Δ5' LTR, ΔU3/3' LTR"
FEATURES             Location/Qualifiers
     source          1..9533
                     /label="source"
                     /ApEinfo_revcolor="#c6c9d1"
                     /ApEinfo_fwdcolor="#c6c9d1"
     promoter        1..229
                     /label="RSV promoter"
                     /ApEinfo_revcolor="#fd3434"
                     /ApEinfo_fwdcolor="#fd3434"
                     /note="label: RSV promoter note: /application_notes=Strong promoter; drives transcription of viral RNA in packaging cells. note: /description=Rous sarcoma virus enhancer/promoter note: /full_name=Rous sarcoma virus (RSV) enhancer/promoter note: /official_designation=RSV note: /uuid=3f2ddca7f0cb4015b6abcec8a25c834e"
     LTR             230..410
                     /label="Δ5' LTR"
                     /ApEinfo_revcolor="#85dae9"
                     /ApEinfo_fwdcolor="#85dae9"
                     /note="label: Δ5' LTR note: /application_notes=Allows transcription of viral RNA and its packaging into virus. note: /description=Truncated HIV-1 5' long terminal repeat note: /full_name=HIV-1 truncated 5' LTR note: /official_designation=Delta5' LTR note: /uuid=44156a3083604321be44066133e8ecb9"
     misc_feature    521..565
                     /label="Ψ"
                     /ApEinfo_revcolor="#f58a5e"
                     /ApEinfo_fwdcolor="#f58a5e"
                     /note="label: Ψ label: nonstandard type: Miscellaneous note: /application_notes=Allows packaging of viral RNA into virus. note: /description=HIV-1 packaging signal note: /full_name=HIV-1 psi packaging signal note: /official_designation=Psi note: /uuid=284899413ff943a99f8210a11ad8c54e"
     misc_feature    1075..1308
                     /label="RRE"
                     /ApEinfo_revcolor="#da3bb5"
                     /ApEinfo_fwdcolor="#da3bb5"
                     /note="label: RRE label: nonstandard type: Miscellaneous note: /application_notes=Rev protein binding site that allows Rev-dependent nuclear export of viral RNA during viral packaging. note: /description=HIV-1 Rev response element note: /full_name=HIV-1 Rev response element note: /official_designation=RRE note: /uuid=df07099e49674cf3aba3661b54e28bd7"
     misc_feature    1803..1920
                     /label="cPPT"
                     /ApEinfo_revcolor="#ffef86"
                     /ApEinfo_fwdcolor="#ffef86"
                     /note="label: cPPT label: nonstandard type: Miscellaneous note: /application_notes=Facilitates the nuclear import of HIV-1 cDNA through a central DNA flap. note: /description=Central polypurine tract note: /full_name=Central polypurine tract note: /official_designation=cPPT note: /uuid=f7cb29985f9f41a7a5924d3462266f42"
     promoter        1959..3137
                     /label="EF1A"
                     /ApEinfo_revcolor="#7a00b5"
                     /ApEinfo_fwdcolor="#7a00b5"
                     /note="label: EF1A note: /application_notes=Strong promoter. note: /description=Human eukaryotic translation elongation factor 1 alpha1 promoter note: /full_name=Human eukaryotic translation elongation factor 1 alpha1 promoter note: /official_designation=EF1A note: /uuid=69c052aac71a4f49bab5b7ae1f46ace8"
     misc_feature    3162..3167
                     /label="Kozak"
                     /ApEinfo_revcolor="#05696d"
                     /ApEinfo_fwdcolor="#05696d"
                     /note="label: Kozak label: nonstandard type: Miscellaneous note: /application_notes=Facilitates translation initiation of ATG start codon downstream of the Kozak sequence. note: /description=Kozak translation initiation sequence note: /full_name=Kozak note: /official_designation=Kozak note: /uuid=5f18b25a1234443494a618363f09f052"
     CDS             3168..4205
                     /label="hCEBPB[NM_005194.3]"
                     /ApEinfo_revcolor="#5cad08"
                     /ApEinfo_fwdcolor="#5cad08"
                     /note="label: hCEBPB[NM_005194.3] note: /official_designation=NM_005194.4 note: /uuid=eb8fa9cafe834c1793ae231f3da539cc"
     primer          3944..3963
                     /label="CEBP_qPCR_F_V2"
                     /note="sequence: caagagcaaggccaagaaga"
                     /ApEinfo_revcolor="#b7e6d7"
                     /ApEinfo_fwdcolor="#b7e6d7"
     primer          3958..3979
                     /label="CEBP_qPCR_F"
                     /note="sequence: AGAAGACCGTGGACAAGCACAG"
                     /ApEinfo_revcolor="#faac61"
                     /ApEinfo_fwdcolor="#faac61"
     misc_feature    3958..4082
                     /label="qPCR_product"
                     /ApEinfo_revcolor="#c6c9d1"
                     /ApEinfo_fwdcolor="#c6c9d1"
     primer          complement(4059..4076)
                     /label="CEBP_qPCR_R_V2"
                     /note="sequence: gaccttgtgctgcgtctc"
                     /ApEinfo_revcolor="#d6b295"
                     /ApEinfo_fwdcolor="#d6b295"
     primer          complement(4062..4082)
                     /label="CEBP_qPCR_R"
                     /note="sequence: CTCCAGGACCTTGTGCTGCGT"
                     /ApEinfo_revcolor="#75c6a9"
                     /ApEinfo_fwdcolor="#75c6a9"
     misc_feature    4244..4841
                     /label="WPRE"
                     /ApEinfo_revcolor="#f54c6b"
                     /ApEinfo_fwdcolor="#f54c6b"
                     /note="label: WPRE label: nonstandard type: Miscellaneous note: /application_notes=Enhances virus stability in packaging cells, leading to higher titer of packaged virus; enhances higher expression of transgenes. note: /description=Woodchuck hepatitis virus posttranscriptional regulatory element note: /full_name=Woodchuck hepatitis virus posttranscriptional regulatory element note: /official_designation=WPRE note: /uuid=0aedff8308474b369c622433538d7836"
     promoter        4860..5370
                     /label="mPGK promoter"
                     /ApEinfo_revcolor="#944603"
                     /ApEinfo_fwdcolor="#944603"
                     /note="label: mPGK promoter note: /application_notes=Medium-strength promoter. note: /description=Mouse phosphoglycerate kinase 1 promoter note: /full_name=Mouse phosphoglycerate kinase 1 promoter note: /official_designation=mPGK promoter note: /uuid=bce93795b5fd4173b8b9abc832edad80"
     misc_feature    5383..5982
                     /label="Puro"
                     /ApEinfo_revcolor="#ce0084"
                     /ApEinfo_fwdcolor="#ce0084"
                     /note="label: Puro label: nonstandard type: Marker note: /application_notes=Allows cells to be resistant to puromycin. note: /description=Puromycin resistance gene note: /full_name=Puromycin resistance gene note: /official_designation=Puro note: /uuid=39d7413208494d9291d10b21b13ca44c"
     LTR             6053..6287
                     /label="ΔU3/3' LTR"
                     /ApEinfo_revcolor="#6d3ed8"
                     /ApEinfo_fwdcolor="#6d3ed8"
                     /note="label: ΔU3/3' LTR note: /application_notes=Allows packaging of viral RNA into virus; self-inactivates the 5' LTR by a copying mechanism during viral genome integration; contains polyadenylation signal for transcription termination. note: /description=Truncated HIV-1 3' long terminal repeat note: /full_name=HIV-1 truncated 3' LTR note: /official_designation=DeltaU3/3' LTR note: /uuid=c958755414c34372b909e20e81ebcef6"
     polyA_signal    6360..6494
                     /label="SV40 early pA"
                     /ApEinfo_revcolor="#0375bb"
                     /ApEinfo_fwdcolor="#0375bb"
                     /note="label: SV40 early pA note: /application_notes=Allows transcription termination and polyadenylation of mRNA transcribed by Pol II RNA polymerase. note: /description=Simian virus 40 early polyadenylation signal note: /full_name=SV40 early polyadenation signal note: /official_designation=SV40 early pA note: /uuid=2fcb13a62e704d8095b188d9625a6a94"
     misc_feature    7448..8308
                     /label="Ampicillin"
                     /ApEinfo_revcolor="#a949ca"
                     /ApEinfo_fwdcolor="#a949ca"
                     /note="label: Ampicillin label: nonstandard type: ORF note: /application_notes=Allows E. coli to be resistant to ampicillin. note: /description=Ampicillin resistance gene note: /full_name=Ampicillin resistance gene note: /official_designation=Ampicillin note: /uuid=6a7994dc58024d80b36e4a85ad2e1d99"
     rep_origin      8479..9067
                     /label="pUC ori"
                     /ApEinfo_revcolor="#946a00"
                     /ApEinfo_fwdcolor="#946a00"
                     /note="label: pUC ori note: /application_notes=Facilitates plasmid replication in E. coli; regulates high-copy plasmid number (500-700). note: /description=pUC origin of replication note: /full_name=pUC origin of replication note: /official_designation=pUC ori note: /uuid=64a8cb3def9f49deb6752795c2d893a8"
ORIGIN
        1 aatgtagtct tatgcaatac tcttgtagtc ttgcaacatg gtaacgatga gttagcaaca
       61 tgccttacaa ggagagaaaa agcaccgtgc atgccgattg gtggaagtaa ggtggtacga
      121 tcgtgcctta ttaggaaggc aacagacggg tctgacatgg attggacgaa ccactgaatt
      181 gccgcattgc agagatattg tatttaagtg cctagctcga tacataaacg ggtctctctg
      241 gttagaccag atctgagcct gggagctctc tggctaacta gggaacccac tgcttaagcc
      301 tcaataaagc ttgccttgag tgcttcaagt agtgtgtgcc cgtctgttgt gtgactctgg
      361 taactagaga tccctcagac ccttttagtc agtgtggaaa atctctagca gtggcgcccg
      421 aacagggact tgaaagcgaa agggaaacca gaggagctct ctcgacgcag gactcggctt
      481 gctgaagcgc gcacggcaag aggcgagggg cggcgactgg tgagtacgcc aaaaattttg
      541 actagcggag gctagaagga gagagatggg tgcgagagcg tcagtattaa gcgggggaga
      601 attagatcgc gatgggaaaa aattcggtta aggccagggg gaaagaaaaa atataaatta
      661 aaacatatag tatgggcaag cagggagcta gaacgattcg cagttaatcc tggcctgtta
      721 gaaacatcag aaggctgtag acaaatactg ggacagctac aaccatccct tcagacagga
      781 tcagaagaac ttagatcatt atataataca gtagcaaccc tctattgtgt gcatcaaagg
      841 atagagataa aagacaccaa ggaagcttta gacaagatag aggaagagca aaacaaaagt
      901 aagaccaccg cacagcaagc ggccgctgat cttcagacct ggaggaggag atatgaggga
      961 caattggaga agtgaattat ataaatataa agtagtaaaa attgaaccat taggagtagc
     1021 acccaccaag gcaaagagaa gagtggtgca gagagaaaaa agagcagtgg gaataggagc
     1081 tttgttcctt gggttcttgg gagcagcagg aagcactatg ggcgcagcgt caatgacgct
     1141 gacggtacag gccagacaat tattgtctgg tatagtgcag cagcagaaca atttgctgag
     1201 ggctattgag gcgcaacagc atctgttgca actcacagtc tggggcatca agcagctcca
     1261 ggcaagaatc ctggctgtgg aaagatacct aaaggatcaa cagctcctgg ggatttgggg
     1321 ttgctctgga aaactcattt gcaccactgc tgtgccttgg aatgctagtt ggagtaataa
     1381 atctctggaa cagatttgga atcacacgac ctggatggag tgggacagag aaattaacaa
     1441 ttacacaagc ttaatacact ccttaattga agaatcgcaa aaccagcaag aaaagaatga
     1501 acaagaatta ttggaattag ataaatgggc aagtttgtgg aattggttta acataacaaa
     1561 ttggctgtgg tatataaaat tattcataat gatagtagga ggcttggtag gtttaagaat
     1621 agtttttgct gtactttcta tagtgaatag agttaggcag ggatattcac cattatcgtt
     1681 tcagacccac ctcccaaccc cgaggggacc cgacaggccc gaaggaatag aagaagaagg
     1741 tggagagaga gacagagaca gatccattcg attagtgaac ggatctcgac ggtatcgcta
     1801 gcttttaaaa gaaaaggggg gattgggggg tacagtgcag gggaaagaat agtagacata
     1861 atagcaacag acatacaaac taaagaatta caaaaacaaa ttacaaaaat tcaaaatttt
     1921 actagtgatt atcggatcaa ctttgtatag aaaagttggg ctccggtgcc cgtcagtggg
     1981 cagagcgcac atcgcccaca gtccccgaga agttgggggg aggggtcggc aattgaaccg
     2041 gtgcctagag aaggtggcgc ggggtaaact gggaaagtga tgtcgtgtac tggctccgcc
     2101 tttttcccga gggtggggga gaaccgtata taagtgcagt agtcgccgtg aacgttcttt
     2161 ttcgcaacgg gtttgccgcc agaacacagg taagtgccgt gtgtggttcc cgcgggcctg
     2221 gcctctttac gggttatggc ccttgcgtgc cttgaattac ttccacctgg ctgcagtacg
     2281 tgattcttga tcccgagctt cgggttggaa gtgggtggga gagttcgagg ccttgcgctt
     2341 aaggagcccc ttcgcctcgt gcttgagttg aggcctggcc tgggcgctgg ggccgccgcg
     2401 tgcgaatctg gtggcacctt cgcgcctgtc tcgctgcttt cgataagtct ctagccattt
     2461 aaaatttttg atgacctgct gcgacgcttt ttttctggca agatagtctt gtaaatgcgg
     2521 gccaagatct gcacactggt atttcggttt ttggggccgc gggcggcgac ggggcccgtg
     2581 cgtcccagcg cacatgttcg gcgaggcggg gcctgcgagc gcggccaccg agaatcggac
     2641 gggggtagtc tcaagctggc cggcctgctc tggtgcctgg tctcgcgccg ccgtgtatcg
     2701 ccccgccctg ggcggcaagg ctggcccggt cggcaccagt tgcgtgagcg gaaagatggc
     2761 cgcttcccgg ccctgctgca gggagctcaa aatggaggac gcggcgctcg ggagagcggg
     2821 cgggtgagtc acccacacaa aggaaaaggg cctttccgtc ctcagccgtc gcttcatgtg
     2881 actccacgga gtaccgggcg ccgtccaggc acctcgatta gttctcgagc ttttggagta
     2941 cgtcgtcttt aggttggggg gaggggtttt atgcgatgga gtttccccac actgagtggg
     3001 tggagactga agttaggcca gcttggcact tgatgtaatt ctccttggaa tttgcccttt
     3061 ttgagtttgg atcttggttc attctcaagc ctcagacagt ggttcaaagt ttttttcttc
     3121 catttcaggt gtcgtgacaa gtttgtacaa aaaagcaggc tgccaccatg caacgcctgg
     3181 tggcctggga cccagcatgt ctccccctgc cgccgccgcc gcctgccttt aaatccatgg
     3241 aagtggccaa cttctactac gaggcggact gcttggctgc tgcgtacggc ggcaaggcgg
     3301 cccccgcggc gccccccgcg gccagacccg ggccgcgccc ccccgccggc gagctgggca
     3361 gcatcggcga ccacgagcgc gccatcgact tcagcccgta cctggagccg ctgggcgcgc
     3421 cgcaggcccc ggcgcccgcc acggccacgg acaccttcga ggcggctccg cccgcgcccg
     3481 cccccgcgcc cgcctcctcc gggcagcacc acgacttcct ctccgacctc ttctccgacg
     3541 actacggggg caagaactgc aagaagccgg ccgagtacgg ctacgtgagc ctggggcgcc
     3601 tgggggccgc caagggcgcg ctgcaccccg gctgcttcgc gcccctgcac ccaccgcccc
     3661 cgccgccgcc gccgcccgcc gagctcaagg cggagccggg cttcgagccc gcggactgca
     3721 agcggaagga ggaggccggg gcgccgggcg gcggcgcagg catggcggcg ggcttcccgt
     3781 acgcgctgcg cgcttacctc ggctaccagg cggtgccgag cggcagcagc gggagcctct
     3841 ccacgtcctc ctcgtccagc ccgcccggca cgccgagccc cgctgacgcc aaggcgcccc
     3901 cgaccgcctg ctacgcgggg gccgcgccgg cgccctcgca ggtcaagagc aaggccaaga
     3961 agaccgtgga caagcacagc gacgagtaca agatccggcg cgagcgcaac aacatcgccg
     4021 tgcgcaagag ccgcgacaag gccaagatgc gcaacctgga gacgcagcac aaggtcctgg
     4081 agctcacggc cgagaacgag cggctgcaga agaaggtgga gcagctgtcg cgcgagctca
     4141 gcaccctgcg gaacttgttc aagcagctgc ccgagcccct gctcgcctcc tccggccact
     4201 gctagaccca gctttcttgt acaaagtggt gataatcgaa ttccgataat caacctctgg
     4261 attacaaaat ttgtgaaaga ttgactggta ttcttaacta tgttgctcct tttacgctat
     4321 gtggatacgc tgctttaatg cctttgtatc atgctattgc ttcccgtatg gctttcattt
     4381 tctcctcctt gtataaatcc tggttgctgt ctctttatga ggagttgtgg cccgttgtca
     4441 ggcaacgtgg cgtggtgtgc actgtgtttg ctgacgcaac ccccactggt tggggcattg
     4501 ccaccacctg tcagctcctt tccgggactt tcgctttccc cctccctatt gccacggcgg
     4561 aactcatcgc cgcctgcctt gcccgctgct ggacaggggc tcggctgttg ggcactgaca
     4621 attccgtggt gttgtcgggg aagctgacgt cctttccatg gctgctcgcc tgtgttgcca
     4681 cctggattct gcgcgggacg tccttctgct acgtcccttc ggccctcaat ccagcggacc
     4741 ttccttcccg cggcctgctg ccggctctgc ggcctcttcc gcgtcttcgc cttcgccctc
     4801 agacgagtcg gatctccctt tgggccgcct ccccgcatcg ggaattcccg cggttcgaat
     4861 tctaccgggt aggggaggcg cttttcccaa ggcagtctgg agcatgcgct ttagcagccc
     4921 cgctgggcac ttggcgctac acaagtggcc tctggcctcg cacacattcc acatccaccg
     4981 gtaggcgcca accggctccg ttctttggtg gccccttcgc gccaccttct actcctcccc
     5041 tagtcaggaa gttccccccc gccccgcagc tcgcgtcgtg caggacgtga caaatggaag
     5101 tagcacgtct cactagtctc gtgcagatgg acagcaccgc tgagcaatgg aagcgggtag
     5161 gcctttgggg cagcggccaa tagcagcttt gctccttcgc tttctgggct cagaggctgg
     5221 gaaggggtgg gtccgggggc gggctcaggg gcgggctcag gggcggggcg ggcgcccgaa
     5281 ggtcctccgg aggcccggca ttctgcacgc ttcaaaagcg cacgtctgcc gcgctgttct
     5341 cctcttcctc atctccgggc ctttcgacct cacgtggcca ccatgaccga gtacaagccc
     5401 acggtgcgcc tcgccacccg cgacgacgtc cccagggccg tacgcaccct cgccgccgcg
     5461 ttcgccgact accccgccac gcgccacacc gtcgatccgg accgccacat cgagcgggtc
     5521 accgagctgc aagaactctt cctcacgcgc gtcgggctcg acatcggcaa ggtgtgggtc
     5581 gcggacgacg gcgccgcggt ggcggtctgg accacgccgg agagcgtcga agcgggggcg
     5641 gtgttcgccg agatcggccc gcgcatggcc gagttgagcg gttcccggct ggccgcgcag
     5701 caacagatgg aaggcctcct ggcgccgcac cggcccaagg agcccgcgtg gttcctggcc
     5761 accgtcggcg tctcgcccga ccaccagggc aagggtctgg gcagcgccgt cgtgctcccc
     5821 ggagtggagg cggccgagcg cgccggggtg cccgccttcc tggagacctc cgcgccccgc
     5881 aacctcccct tctacgagcg gctcggcttc accgtcaccg ccgacgtcga ggtgcccgaa
     5941 ggaccgcgca cctggtgcat gacccgcaag cccggtgcct gaggtacctt taagaccaat
     6001 gacttacaag gcagctgtag atcttagcca ctttttaaaa gaaaaggggg gactggaagg
     6061 gctaattcac tcccaacgaa gacaagatct gctttttgct tgtactgggt ctctctggtt
     6121 agaccagatc tgagcctggg agctctctgg ctaactaggg aacccactgc ttaagcctca
     6181 ataaagcttg ccttgagtgc ttcaagtagt gtgtgcccgt ctgttgtgtg actctggtaa
     6241 ctagagatcc ctcagaccct tttagtcagt gtggaaaatc tctagcagta gtagttcatg
     6301 tcatcttatt attcagtatt tataacttgc aaagaaatga atatcagaga gtgagaggaa
     6361 cttgtttatt gcagcttata atggttacaa ataaagcaat agcatcacaa atttcacaaa
     6421 taaagcattt ttttcactgc attctagttg tggtttgtcc aaactcatca atgtatctta
     6481 tcatgtctgg ctctagctat cccgccccta actccgccca tcccgcccct aactccgccc
     6541 agttccgccc attctccgcc ccatggctga ctaatttttt ttatttatgc agaggccgag
     6601 gccgcctcgg cctctgagct attccagaag tagtgaggag gcttttttgg aggcctaggg
     6661 acgtacccaa ttcgccctat agtgagtcgt attacgcgcg ctcactggcc gtcgttttac
     6721 aacgtcgtga ctgggaaaac cctggcgtta cccaacttaa tcgccttgca gcacatcccc
     6781 ctttcgccag ctggcgtaat agcgaagagg cccgcaccga tcgcccttcc caacagttgc
     6841 gcagcctgaa tggcgaatgg gnnnnnnnnn nnnnnnnnnn nnnnnnnnnn nnnnnnnnnn
     6901 nnnnnnnnnn nnnnnnnnnn nnnnnnnnnn nnnnnnnnnn nnnnnnnnnn nnnnnnnnnn
     6961 nnnnnnnnnn nnnnnnnnnn nnnnncnnnn nnnnnnnnnn nnnnnnnnnn nnnnnnnnnn
     7021 nnnnnnnnnn nnnnnnnnnn nnnnnnnnnn nnnnnnnnnn nnnnnnnnnn nnnnnnnann
     7081 nnnnnnnnnn nnnnnnnnnn nnnnnnnnnn nnnnnnnnnn nnnnnnncct ttgacgttgg
     7141 agtccacgtt ctttaatagt ggactcttgt tccaaactgg aacaacactc aaccctatct
     7201 cggtctattc ttttgattta taagggattt tgccgatttc ggcctattgg ttaaaaaatg
     7261 agctgattta acaaaaattt aacgcgaatt ttaacaaaat attaacgctt acaatttagg
     7321 tggcactttt cggggaaatg tgcgcggaac ccctatttgt ttatttttct aaatacattc
     7381 aaatatgtat ccgctcatga gacaataacc ctgataaatg cttcaataat attgaaaaag
     7441 gaagagtatg agtattcaac atttccgtgt cgcccttatt cccttttttg cggcattttg
     7501 ccttcctgtt tttgctcacc cagaaacgct ggtgaaagta aaagatgctg aagatcagtt
     7561 gggtgcacga gtgggttaca tcgaactgga tctcaacagc ggtaagatcc ttgagagttt
     7621 tcgccccgaa gaacgttttc caatgatgag cacttttaaa gttctgctat gtggcgcggt
     7681 attatcccgt attgacgccg ggcaagagca actcggtcgc cgcatacact attctcagaa
     7741 tgacttggtt gagtactcac cagtcacaga aaagcatctt acggatggca tgacagtaag
     7801 agaattatgc agtgctgcca taaccatgag tgataacact gcggccaact tacttctgac
     7861 aacgatcgga ggaccgaagg agctaaccgc ttttttgcac aacatggggg atcatgtaac
     7921 tcgccttgat cgttgggaac cggagctgaa tgaagccata ccaaacgacg agcgtgacac
     7981 cacgatgcct gtagcaatgg caacaacgtt gcgcaaacta ttaactggcg aactacttac
     8041 tctagcttcc cggcaacaat taatagactg gatggaggcg gataaagttg caggaccact
     8101 tctgcgctcg gcccttccgg ctggctggtt tattgctgat aaatctggag ccggtgagcg
     8161 tgggtctcgc ggtatcattg cagcactggg gccagatggt aagccctccc gtatcgtagt
     8221 tatctacacg acggggagtc aggcaactat ggatgaacga aatagacaga tcgctgagat
     8281 aggtgcctca ctgattaagc attggtaact gtcagaccaa gtttactcat atatacttta
     8341 gattgattta aaacttcatt tttaatttaa aaggatctag gtgaagatcc tttttgataa
     8401 tctcatgacc aaaatccctt aacgtgagtt ttcgttccac tgagcgtcag accccgtaga
     8461 aaagatcaaa ggatcttctt gagatccttt ttttctgcgc gtaatctgct gcttgcaaac
     8521 aaaaaaacca ccgctaccag cggtggtttg tttgccggat caagagctac caactctttt
     8581 tccgaaggta actggcttca gcagagcgca gataccaaat actgttcttc tagtgtagcc
     8641 gtagttaggc caccacttca agaactctgt agcaccgcct acatacctcg ctctgctaat
     8701 cctgttacca gtggctgctg ccagtggcga taagtcgtgt cttaccgggt tggactcaag
     8761 acgatagtta ccggataagg cgcagcggtc gggctgaacg gggggttcgt gcacacagcc
     8821 cagcttggag cgaacgacct acaccgaact gagataccta cagcgtgagc tatgagaaag
     8881 cgccacgctt cccgaagaga gaaaggcgga caggtatccg gtaagcggca gggtcggaac
     8941 aggagagcgc acgagggagc ttccaggggg aaacgcctgg tatctttata gtcctgtcgg
     9001 gtttcgccac ctctgacttg agcgtcgatt tttgtgatgc tcgtcagggg ggcggagcct
     9061 atggaaaaac gccagcaacg cggccttttt acggttcctg gccttttgct ggccttttgc
     9121 tcacatgttc tttcctgcgt tatcccctga ttctgtggat aaccgtatta ccgcctttga
     9181 gtgagctgat accgctcgcc gcagccgaac gaccgagcgc agcgagtcag tgagcgagga
     9241 agcggaagag cgcccaatac gcaaaccgcc tctccccgcg cgttggccga ttcattaatg
     9301 cagctggcac gacaggtttc ccgactggaa agcgggcagt gagcgcaacg caattaatgt
     9361 gagttagctc actcattagg caccccaggc tttacacttt atgcttccgg ctcgtatgtt
     9421 gtgtggaatt gtgagcggat aacaatttca cacaggaaac agctatgacc atgattacgc
     9481 caagcgcgca attaaccctc actaaaggga acaaaagctg gagctgcaag ctt
//
