# Supplementary material for: Massively parallel reporter assays for CYP3A4 enhancer variants alongside their native promoter
Source: bioRxiv. 2026 Apr 24:2026.04.22.719677. Preprint. [Version 1] doi: 10.64898/2026.04.22.719677 (PMC13131672; doi:10.64898/2026.04.22.719677)
Supplement: Supplement 4 [file media-4.zip › plasmid_maps/TFs/NR1I2_PXR_TF.gb]

LOCUS       NR1I2_PXR_TF            9917 bp ds-DNA     circular     05-JUN-2024
DEFINITION  .
KEYWORDS    "accession:VB230117-1261suy"
FEATURES             Location/Qualifiers
     source          1..9917
                     /label="source"
                     /ApEinfo_revcolor="#c6c9d1"
                     /ApEinfo_fwdcolor="#c6c9d1"
     promoter        1..229
                     /label="RSV promoter"
                     /ApEinfo_revcolor="#944603"
                     /ApEinfo_fwdcolor="#944603"
                     /note="label: RSV promoter note: /application_notes=Strong promoter; drives transcription of viral RNA in packaging cells. note: /description=Rous sarcoma virus enhancer/promoter note: /full_name=Rous sarcoma virus (RSV) enhancer/promoter note: /official_designation=RSV note: /uuid=3f2ddca7f0cb4015b6abcec8a25c834e"
     LTR             230..410
                     /label="5' LTR-ΔU3"
                     /ApEinfo_revcolor="#ce0084"
                     /ApEinfo_fwdcolor="#ce0084"
                     /note="label: 5' LTR-ΔU3 note: /application_notes=Allows transcription of viral RNA and its packaging into virus. note: /description=Truncated HIV-1 5' long terminal repeat note: /full_name=HIV-1 truncated 5' LTR note: /official_designation=Delta5' LTR note: /uuid=44156a3083604321be44066133e8ecb9"
     misc_feature    521..565
                     /label="Ψ"
                     /ApEinfo_revcolor="#6d3ed8"
                     /ApEinfo_fwdcolor="#6d3ed8"
                     /note="label: Ψ label: nonstandard type: Miscellaneous note: /application_notes=Allows packaging of viral RNA into virus. note: /description=HIV-1 packaging signal note: /full_name=HIV-1 psi packaging signal note: /official_designation=Psi note: /uuid=284899413ff943a99f8210a11ad8c54e"
     misc_feature    1075..1308
                     /label="RRE"
                     /ApEinfo_revcolor="#0375bb"
                     /ApEinfo_fwdcolor="#0375bb"
                     /note="label: RRE label: nonstandard type: Miscellaneous note: /application_notes=Rev protein binding site that allows Rev-dependent nuclear export of viral RNA during viral packaging. note: /description=HIV-1 Rev response element note: /full_name=HIV-1 Rev response element note: /official_designation=RRE note: /uuid=df07099e49674cf3aba3661b54e28bd7"
     misc_feature    1803..1920
                     /label="cPPT"
                     /ApEinfo_revcolor="#a949ca"
                     /ApEinfo_fwdcolor="#a949ca"
                     /note="label: cPPT label: nonstandard type: Miscellaneous note: /application_notes=Facilitates the nuclear import of HIV-1 cDNA through a central DNA flap. note: /description=Central polypurine tract note: /full_name=Central polypurine tract note: /official_designation=cPPT note: /uuid=f7cb29985f9f41a7a5924d3462266f42"
     promoter        1959..3137
                     /label="EF1A"
                     /ApEinfo_revcolor="#946a00"
                     /ApEinfo_fwdcolor="#946a00"
                     /note="label: EF1A note: /application_notes=Strong promoter. note: /description=Human eukaryotic translation elongation factor 1 alpha1 promoter note: /full_name=Human eukaryotic translation elongation factor 1 alpha1 promoter note: /official_designation=EF1A note: /uuid=69c052aac71a4f49bab5b7ae1f46ace8"
     misc_feature    3162..3167
                     /label="Kozak"
                     /ApEinfo_revcolor="#512bbd"
                     /ApEinfo_fwdcolor="#512bbd"
                     /note="label: Kozak label: nonstandard type: Miscellaneous note: /application_notes=Facilitates translation initiation of ATG start codon downstream of the Kozak sequence. note: /description=Kozak translation initiation sequence note: /full_name=Kozak note: /official_designation=Kozak note: /uuid=5f18b25a1234443494a618363f09f052"
     CDS             3168..4589
                     /label="hNR1I2[NM_022002.3]"
                     /ApEinfo_revcolor="#b1ff67"
                     /ApEinfo_fwdcolor="#b1ff67"
                     /note="label: hNR1I2[NM_022002.3] note: /official_designation=NM_022002.2 note: /uuid=2a2d1f34b55f48fcaad5d5cdb360d99e"
     primer          4193..4214
                     /label="PXR_qPCR_F"
                     /note="sequence: GCTGTCCTACTGCTTGGAAGAC"
                     /ApEinfo_revcolor="#d6b295"
                     /ApEinfo_fwdcolor="#d6b295"
     misc_feature    4193..4316
                     /label="qPCR fragment"
                     /ApEinfo_revcolor="#f58a5e"
                     /ApEinfo_fwdcolor="#f58a5e"
     primer          complement(4295..4316)
                     /label="PXR_qPCR_R"
                     /note="sequence: CTGCATCAGCACATACTCCTCC"
                     /ApEinfo_revcolor="#b7e6d7"
                     /ApEinfo_fwdcolor="#b7e6d7"
     misc_feature    4628..5225
                     /label="WPRE"
                     /ApEinfo_revcolor="#d84e4e"
                     /ApEinfo_fwdcolor="#d84e4e"
                     /note="label: WPRE label: nonstandard type: Miscellaneous note: /application_notes=Enhances virus stability in packaging cells, leading to higher titer of packaged virus; enhances higher expression of transgenes. note: /description=Woodchuck hepatitis virus posttranscriptional regulatory element note: /full_name=Woodchuck hepatitis virus posttranscriptional regulatory element note: /official_designation=WPRE note: /uuid=0aedff8308474b369c622433538d7836"
     promoter        5244..5754
                     /label="mPGK promoter"
                     /ApEinfo_revcolor="#1f36a9"
                     /ApEinfo_fwdcolor="#1f36a9"
                     /note="label: mPGK promoter note: /application_notes=Medium-strength promoter. note: /description=Mouse phosphoglycerate kinase 1 promoter note: /full_name=Mouse phosphoglycerate kinase 1 promoter note: /official_designation=mPGK promoter note: /uuid=bce93795b5fd4173b8b9abc832edad80"
     misc_feature    5767..6366
                     /label="Puro"
                     /ApEinfo_revcolor="#f58a5e"
                     /ApEinfo_fwdcolor="#f58a5e"
                     /note="label: Puro label: nonstandard type: ORF note: /application_notes=Allows cells to be resistant to puromycin. note: /description=Puromycin resistance gene note: /full_name=Puromycin resistance gene note: /official_designation=Puro note: /uuid=39d7413208494d9291d10b21b13ca44c"
     LTR             6437..6671
                     /label="3' LTR-ΔU3"
                     /ApEinfo_revcolor="#800c0c"
                     /ApEinfo_fwdcolor="#800c0c"
                     /note="label: 3' LTR-ΔU3 note: /application_notes=Allows packaging of viral RNA into virus; self-inactivates the 5' LTR by a copying mechanism during viral genome integration; contains polyadenylation signal for transcription termination. note: /description=Truncated HIV-1 3' long terminal repeat note: /full_name=HIV-1 truncated 3' LTR note: /official_designation=DeltaU3/3' LTR note: /uuid=c958755414c34372b909e20e81ebcef6"
     polyA_signal    6744..6878
                     /label="SV40 early pA"
                     /ApEinfo_revcolor="#0c5d90"
                     /ApEinfo_fwdcolor="#0c5d90"
                     /note="label: SV40 early pA note: /application_notes=Allows transcription termination and polyadenylation of mRNA transcribed by Pol II RNA polymerase. note: /description=Simian virus 40 early polyadenylation signal note: /full_name=SV40 early polyadenation signal note: /official_designation=SV40 early pA note: /uuid=2fcb13a62e704d8095b188d9625a6a94"
     misc_feature    7832..8692
                     /label="AmpiciIIin"
                     /ApEinfo_revcolor="#faac61"
                     /ApEinfo_fwdcolor="#faac61"
                     /note="label: AmpiciIIin label: nonstandard type: ORF note: /application_notes=Allows E. coli to be resistant to ampiciIIin. note: /description=AmpiciIIin resistance gene note: /full_name=Ampicillin resistance gene note: /official_designation=Ampicillin note: /uuid=6a7994dc58024d80b36e4a85ad2e1d99"
     rep_origin      8863..9451
                     /label="pUC ori"
                     /ApEinfo_revcolor="#5566f5"
                     /ApEinfo_fwdcolor="#5566f5"
                     /note="label: pUC ori note: /application_notes=Facilitates plasmid replication in E. coli; regulates high-copy plasmid number (500-700). note: /description=pUC origin of replication note: /full_name=pUC origin of replication note: /official_designation=pUC ori note: /uuid=64a8cb3def9f49deb6752795c2d893a8"
ORIGIN
        1 aatgtagtct tatgcaatac tcttgtagtc ttgcaacatg gtaacgatga gttagcaaca
       61 tgccttacaa ggagagaaaa agcaccgtgc atgccgattg gtggaagtaa ggtggtacga
      121 tcgtgcctta ttaggaaggc aacagacggg tctgacatgg attggacgaa ccactgaatt
      181 gccgcattgc agagatattg tatttaagtg cctagctcga tacataaacg ggtctctctg
      241 gttagaccag atctgagcct gggagctctc tggctaacta gggaacccac tgcttaagcc
      301 tcaataaagc ttgccttgag tgcttcaagt agtgtgtgcc cgtctgttgt gtgactctgg
      361 taactagaga tccctcagac ccttttagtc agtgtggaaa atctctagca gtggcgcccg
      421 aacagggact tgaaagcgaa agggaaacca gaggagctct ctcgacgcag gactcggctt
      481 gctgaagcgc gcacggcaag aggcgagggg cggcgactgg tgagtacgcc aaaaattttg
      541 actagcggag gctagaagga gagagatggg tgcgagagcg tcagtattaa gcgggggaga
      601 attagatcgc gatgggaaaa aattcggtta aggccagggg gaaagaaaaa atataaatta
      661 aaacatatag tatgggcaag cagggagcta gaacgattcg cagttaatcc tggcctgtta
      721 gaaacatcag aaggctgtag acaaatactg ggacagctac aaccatccct tcagacagga
      781 tcagaagaac ttagatcatt atataataca gtagcaaccc tctattgtgt gcatcaaagg
      841 atagagataa aagacaccaa ggaagcttta gacaagatag aggaagagca aaacaaaagt
      901 aagaccaccg cacagcaagc ggccgctgat cttcagacct ggaggaggag atatgaggga
      961 caattggaga agtgaattat ataaatataa agtagtaaaa attgaaccat taggagtagc
     1021 acccaccaag gcaaagagaa gagtggtgca gagagaaaaa agagcagtgg gaataggagc
     1081 tttgttcctt gggttcttgg gagcagcagg aagcactatg ggcgcagcgt caatgacgct
     1141 gacggtacag gccagacaat tattgtctgg tatagtgcag cagcagaaca atttgctgag
     1201 ggctattgag gcgcaacagc atctgttgca actcacagtc tggggcatca agcagctcca
     1261 ggcaagaatc ctggctgtgg aaagatacct aaaggatcaa cagctcctgg ggatttgggg
     1321 ttgctctgga aaactcattt gcaccactgc tgtgccttgg aatgctagtt ggagtaataa
     1381 atctctggaa cagatttgga atcacacgac ctggatggag tgggacagag aaattaacaa
     1441 ttacacaagc ttaatacact ccttaattga agaatcgcaa aaccagcaag aaaagaatga
     1501 acaagaatta ttggaattag ataaatgggc aagtttgtgg aattggttta acataacaaa
     1561 ttggctgtgg tatataaaat tattcataat gatagtagga ggcttggtag gtttaagaat
     1621 agtttttgct gtactttcta tagtgaatag agttaggcag ggatattcac cattatcgtt
     1681 tcagacccac ctcccaaccc cgaggggacc cgacaggccc gaaggaatag aagaagaagg
     1741 tggagagaga gacagagaca gatccattcg attagtgaac ggatctcgac ggtatcgcta
     1801 gcttttaaaa gaaaaggggg gattgggggg tacagtgcag gggaaagaat agtagacata
     1861 atagcaacag acatacaaac taaagaatta caaaaacaaa ttacaaaaat tcaaaatttt
     1921 actagtgatt atcggatcaa ctttgtatag aaaagttggg ctccggtgcc cgtcagtggg
     1981 cagagcgcac atcgcccaca gtccccgaga agttgggggg aggggtcggc aattgaaccg
     2041 gtgcctagag aaggtggcgc ggggtaaact gggaaagtga tgtcgtgtac tggctccgcc
     2101 tttttcccga gggtggggga gaaccgtata taagtgcagt agtcgccgtg aacgttcttt
     2161 ttcgcaacgg gtttgccgcc agaacacagg taagtgccgt gtgtggttcc cgcgggcctg
     2221 gcctctttac gggttatggc ccttgcgtgc cttgaattac ttccacctgg ctgcagtacg
     2281 tgattcttga tcccgagctt cgggttggaa gtgggtggga gagttcgagg ccttgcgctt
     2341 aaggagcccc ttcgcctcgt gcttgagttg aggcctggcc tgggcgctgg ggccgccgcg
     2401 tgcgaatctg gtggcacctt cgcgcctgtc tcgctgcttt cgataagtct ctagccattt
     2461 aaaatttttg atgacctgct gcgacgcttt ttttctggca agatagtctt gtaaatgcgg
     2521 gccaagatct gcacactggt atttcggttt ttggggccgc gggcggcgac ggggcccgtg
     2581 cgtcccagcg cacatgttcg gcgaggcggg gcctgcgagc gcggccaccg agaatcggac
     2641 gggggtagtc tcaagctggc cggcctgctc tggtgcctgg tctcgcgccg ccgtgtatcg
     2701 ccccgccctg ggcggcaagg ctggcccggt cggcaccagt tgcgtgagcg gaaagatggc
     2761 cgcttcccgg ccctgctgca gggagctcaa aatggaggac gcggcgctcg ggagagcggg
     2821 cgggtgagtc acccacacaa aggaaaaggg cctttccgtc ctcagccgtc gcttcatgtg
     2881 actccacgga gtaccgggcg ccgtccaggc acctcgatta gttctcgagc ttttggagta
     2941 cgtcgtcttt aggttggggg gaggggtttt atgcgatgga gtttccccac actgagtggg
     3001 tggagactga agttaggcca gcttggcact tgatgtaatt ctccttggaa tttgcccttt
     3061 ttgagtttgg atcttggttc attctcaagc ctcagacagt ggttcaaagt ttttttcttc
     3121 catttcaggt gtcgtgacaa gtttgtacaa aaaagcaggc tgccaccatg acagtcacca
     3181 ggactcacca cttcaaggag gggtccctca gagcacctgc catacccctg cacagtgctg
     3241 cggctgagtt ggcttcaaac catccaagag gcccagaagc aaacctggag gtgagaccca
     3301 aagaaagctg gaaccatgct gactttgtac actgtgagga cacagagtct gttcctggaa
     3361 agcccagtgt caacgcagat gaggaagtcg gaggtcccca aatctgccgt gtatgtgggg
     3421 acaaggccac tggctatcac ttcaatgtca tgacatgtga aggatgcaag ggctttttca
     3481 ggagggccat gaaacgcaac gcccggctga ggtgcccctt ccggaagggc gcctgcgaga
     3541 tcacccggaa gacccggcga cagtgccagg cctgccgcct gcgcaagtgc ctggagagcg
     3601 gcatgaagaa ggagatgatc atgtccgacg aggccgtgga ggagaggcgg gccttgatca
     3661 agcggaagaa aagtgaacgg acagggactc agccactggg agtgcagggg ctgacagagg
     3721 agcagcggat gatgatcagg gagctgatgg acgctcagat gaaaaccttt gacactacct
     3781 tctcccattt caagaatttc cggctgccag gggtgcttag cagtggctgc gagttgccag
     3841 agtctctgca ggccccatcg agggaagaag ctgccaagtg gagccaggtc cggaaagatc
     3901 tgtgctcttt gaaggtctct ctgcagctgc ggggggagga tggcagtgtc tggaactaca
     3961 aacccccagc cgacagtggc gggaaagaga tcttctccct gctgccccac atggctgaca
     4021 tgtcaaccta catgttcaaa ggcatcatca gctttgccaa agtcatctcc tacttcaggg
     4081 acttgcccat cgaggaccag atctccctgc tgaagggggc cgctttcgag ctgtgtcaac
     4141 tgagattcaa cacagtgttc aacgcggaga ctggaacctg ggagtgtggc cggctgtcct
     4201 actgcttgga agacactgca ggtggcttcc agcaacttct actggagccc atgctgaaat
     4261 tccactacat gctgaagaag ctgcagctgc atgaggagga gtatgtgctg atgcaggcca
     4321 tctccctctt ctccccagac cgcccaggtg tgctgcagca ccgcgtggtg gaccagctgc
     4381 aggagcaatt cgccattact ctgaagtcct acattgaatg caatcggccc cagcctgctc
     4441 ataggttctt gttcctgaag atcatggcta tgctcaccga gctccgcagc atcaatgctc
     4501 agcacaccca gcggctgctg cgcatccagg acatacaccc ctttgctacg cccctcatgc
     4561 aggagttgtt cggcatcaca ggtagctgaa cccagctttc ttgtacaaag tggtgataat
     4621 cgaattccga taatcaacct ctggattaca aaatttgtga aagattgact ggtattctta
     4681 actatgttgc tccttttacg ctatgtggat acgctgcttt aatgcctttg tatcatgcta
     4741 ttgcttcccg tatggctttc attttctcct ccttgtataa atcctggttg ctgtctcttt
     4801 atgaggagtt gtggcccgtt gtcaggcaac gtggcgtggt gtgcactgtg tttgctgacg
     4861 caacccccac tggttggggc attgccacca cctgtcagct cctttccggg actttcgctt
     4921 tccccctccc tattgccacg gcggaactca tcgccgcctg ccttgcccgc tgctggacag
     4981 gggctcggct gttgggcact gacaattccg tggtgttgtc ggggaagctg acgtcctttc
     5041 catggctgct cgcctgtgtt gccacctgga ttctgcgcgg gacgtccttc tgctacgtcc
     5101 cttcggccct caatccagcg gaccttcctt cccgcggcct gctgccggct ctgcggcctc
     5161 ttccgcgtct tcgccttcgc cctcagacga gtcggatctc cctttgggcc gcctccccgc
     5221 atcgggaatt cccgcggttc gaattctacc gggtagggga ggcgcttttc ccaaggcagt
     5281 ctggagcatg cgctttagca gccccgctgg gcacttggcg ctacacaagt ggcctctggc
     5341 ctcgcacaca ttccacatcc accggtaggc gccaaccggc tccgttcttt ggtggcccct
     5401 tcgcgccacc ttctactcct cccctagtca ggaagttccc ccccgccccg cagctcgcgt
     5461 cgtgcaggac gtgacaaatg gaagtagcac gtctcactag tctcgtgcag atggacagca
     5521 ccgctgagca atggaagcgg gtaggccttt ggggcagcgg ccaatagcag ctttgctcct
     5581 tcgctttctg ggctcagagg ctgggaaggg gtgggtccgg gggcgggctc aggggcgggc
     5641 tcaggggcgg ggcgggcgcc cgaaggtcct ccggaggccc ggcattctgc acgcttcaaa
     5701 agcgcacgtc tgccgcgctg ttctcctctt cctcatctcc gggcctttcg acctcacgtg
     5761 gccaccatga ccgagtacaa gcccacggtg cgcctcgcca cccgcgacga cgtccccagg
     5821 gccgtacgca ccctcgccgc cgcgttcgcc gactaccccg ccacgcgcca caccgtcgat
     5881 ccggaccgcc acatcgagcg ggtcaccgag ctgcaagaac tcttcctcac gcgcgtcggg
     5941 ctcgacatcg gcaaggtgtg ggtcgcggac gacggcgccg cggtggcggt ctggaccacg
     6001 ccggagagcg tcgaagcggg ggcggtgttc gccgagatcg gcccgcgcat ggccgagttg
     6061 agcggttccc ggctggccgc gcagcaacag atggaaggcc tcctggcgcc gcaccggccc
     6121 aaggagcccg cgtggttcct ggccaccgtc ggcgtctcgc ccgaccacca gggcaagggt
     6181 ctgggcagcg ccgtcgtgct ccccggagtg gaggcggccg agcgcgccgg ggtgcccgcc
     6241 ttcctggaga cctccgcgcc ccgcaacctc cccttctacg agcggctcgg cttcaccgtc
     6301 accgccgacg tcgaggtgcc cgaaggaccg cgcacctggt gcatgacccg caagcccggt
     6361 gcctgaggta cctttaagac caatgactta caaggcagct gtagatctta gccacttttt
     6421 aaaagaaaag gggggactgg aagggctaat tcactcccaa cgaagacaag atctgctttt
     6481 tgcttgtact gggtctctct ggttagacca gatctgagcc tgggagctct ctggctaact
     6541 agggaaccca ctgcttaagc ctcaataaag cttgccttga gtgcttcaag tagtgtgtgc
     6601 ccgtctgttg tgtgactctg gtaactagag atccctcaga cccttttagt cagtgtggaa
     6661 aatctctagc agtagtagtt catgtcatct tattattcag tatttataac ttgcaaagaa
     6721 atgaatatca gagagtgaga ggaacttgtt tattgcagct tataatggtt acaaataaag
     6781 caatagcatc acaaatttca caaataaagc atttttttca ctgcattcta gttgtggttt
     6841 gtccaaactc atcaatgtat cttatcatgt ctggctctag ctatcccgcc cctaactccg
     6901 cccatcccgc ccctaactcc gcccagttcc gcccattctc cgccccatgg ctgactaatt
     6961 ttttttattt atgcagaggc cgaggccgcc tcggcctctg agctattcca gaagtagtga
     7021 ggaggctttt ttggaggcct agggacgtac ccaattcgcc ctatagtgag tcgtattacg
     7081 cgcgctcact ggccgtcgtt ttacaacgtc gtgactggga aaaccctggc gttacccaac
     7141 ttaatcgcct tgcagcacat ccccctttcg ccagctggcg taatagcgaa gaggcccgca
     7201 ccgatcgccc ttcccaacag ttgcgcagcc tgaatggcga atgggnnnnn nnnnnnnnnn
     7261 nnnnnnnnnn nnnnnnnnnn nnnnnnnnnn nnnnnnnnnn nnnnnnnnnn nnnnnnnnnn
     7321 nnnnnnnnnn nnnnnnnnnn nnnnnnnnnn nnnnnnnnnn nnnnnnnnnc nnnnnnnnnn
     7381 nnnnnnnnnn nnnnnnnnnn nnnnnnnnnn nnnnnnnnnn nnnnnnnnnn nnnnnnnnnn
     7441 nnnnnnnnnn nnnnnnnnnn nannnnnnnn nnnnnnnnnn nnnnnnnnnn nnnnnnnnnn
     7501 nnnnnnnnnn ncctttgacg ttggagtcca cgttctttaa tagtggactc ttgttccaaa
     7561 ctggaacaac actcaaccct atctcggtct attcttttga tttataaggg attttgccga
     7621 tttcggccta ttggttaaaa aatgagctga tttaacaaaa atttaacgcg aattttaaca
     7681 aaatattaac gcttacaatt taggtggcac ttttcgggga aatgtgcgcg gaacccctat
     7741 ttgtttattt ttctaaatac attcaaatat gtatccgctc atgagacaat aaccctgata
     7801 aatgcttcaa taatattgaa aaaggaagag tatgagtatt caacatttcc gtgtcgccct
     7861 tattcccttt tttgcggcat tttgccttcc tgtttttgct cacccagaaa cgctggtgaa
     7921 agtaaaagat gctgaagatc agttgggtgc acgagtgggt tacatcgaac tggatctcaa
     7981 cagcggtaag atccttgaga gttttcgccc cgaagaacgt tttccaatga tgagcacttt
     8041 taaagttctg ctatgtggcg cggtattatc ccgtattgac gccgggcaag agcaactcgg
     8101 tcgccgcata cactattctc agaatgactt ggttgagtac tcaccagtca cagaaaagca
     8161 tcttacggat ggcatgacag taagagaatt atgcagtgct gccataacca tgagtgataa
     8221 cactgcggcc aacttacttc tgacaacgat cggaggaccg aaggagctaa ccgctttttt
     8281 gcacaacatg ggggatcatg taactcgcct tgatcgttgg gaaccggagc tgaatgaagc
     8341 cataccaaac gacgagcgtg acaccacgat gcctgtagca atggcaacaa cgttgcgcaa
     8401 actattaact ggcgaactac ttactctagc ttcccggcaa caattaatag actggatgga
     8461 ggcggataaa gttgcaggac cacttctgcg ctcggccctt ccggctggct ggtttattgc
     8521 tgataaatct ggagccggtg agcgtgggtc tcgcggtatc attgcagcac tggggccaga
     8581 tggtaagccc tcccgtatcg tagttatcta cacgacgggg agtcaggcaa ctatggatga
     8641 acgaaataga cagatcgctg agataggtgc ctcactgatt aagcattggt aactgtcaga
     8701 ccaagtttac tcatatatac tttagattga tttaaaactt catttttaat ttaaaaggat
     8761 ctaggtgaag atcctttttg ataatctcat gaccaaaatc ccttaacgtg agttttcgtt
     8821 ccactgagcg tcagaccccg tagaaaagat caaaggatct tcttgagatc ctttttttct
     8881 gcgcgtaatc tgctgcttgc aaacaaaaaa accaccgcta ccagcggtgg tttgtttgcc
     8941 ggatcaagag ctaccaactc tttttccgaa ggtaactggc ttcagcagag cgcagatacc
     9001 aaatactgtt cttctagtgt agccgtagtt aggccaccac ttcaagaact ctgtagcacc
     9061 gcctacatac ctcgctctgc taatcctgtt accagtggct gctgccagtg gcgataagtc
     9121 gtgtcttacc gggttggact caagacgata gttaccggat aaggcgcagc ggtcgggctg
     9181 aacggggggt tcgtgcacac agcccagctt ggagcgaacg acctacaccg aactgagata
     9241 cctacagcgt gagctatgag aaagcgccac gcttcccgaa gagagaaagg cggacaggta
     9301 tccggtaagc ggcagggtcg gaacaggaga gcgcacgagg gagcttccag ggggaaacgc
     9361 ctggtatctt tatagtcctg tcgggtttcg ccacctctga cttgagcgtc gatttttgtg
     9421 atgctcgtca ggggggcgga gcctatggaa aaacgccagc aacgcggcct ttttacggtt
     9481 cctggccttt tgctggcctt ttgctcacat gttctttcct gcgttatccc ctgattctgt
     9541 ggataaccgt attaccgcct ttgagtgagc tgataccgct cgccgcagcc gaacgaccga
     9601 gcgcagcgag tcagtgagcg aggaagcgga agagcgccca atacgcaaac cgcctctccc
     9661 cgcgcgttgg ccgattcatt aatgcagctg gcacgacagg tttcccgact ggaaagcggg
     9721 cagtgagcgc aacgcaatta atgtgagtta gctcactcat taggcacccc aggctttaca
     9781 ctttatgctt ccggctcgta tgttgtgtgg aattgtgagc ggataacaat ttcacacagg
     9841 aaacagctat gaccatgatt acgccaagcg cgcaattaac cctcactaaa gggaacaaaa
     9901 gctggagctg caagctt
//
