# Supplementary material for: Massively parallel reporter assays for CYP3A4 enhancer variants alongside their native promoter
Source: bioRxiv. 2026 Apr 24:2026.04.22.719677. Preprint. [Version 1] doi: 10.64898/2026.04.22.719677 (PMC13131672; doi:10.64898/2026.04.22.719677)
Supplement: Supplement 4 [file media-4.zip › plasmid_maps/TFs/TFORF0654-NR1I3_CAR_TF.gb]

LOCUS       TFORF0654-NR1I3_CAR_TF  9340 bp ds-DNA     circular     29-JUN-2023
DEFINITION  .
KEYWORDS    "marker:AmpR, PuroR"
COMMENT     Lentiviral vector for overexpressing the NR1I3 transcription factor
            ORF with a unique 24-bp barcode. Barcodes facilitate identification
            of transcription factors in pooled screens.. <small>[1] Multiplexed
            Overexpression of Regulatory Factors (MORF) Collection unpublished
            Joung J, Zhang F</small>
FEATURES             Location/Qualifiers
     promoter        5..231
                     /label="RSV promoter"
                     /ApEinfo_revcolor="#c6c9d1"
                     /ApEinfo_fwdcolor="#c6c9d1"
                     /note="note: Rous sarcoma virus enhancer/promoter"
     LTR             232..412
                     /label="5' LTR (truncated)"
                     /ApEinfo_revcolor="#f8d3a9"
                     /ApEinfo_fwdcolor="#f8d3a9"
                     /note="note: truncated 5' long terminal repeat (LTR) from HIV-1"
     misc_feature    459..584
                     /label="HIV-1 Ψ"
                     /ApEinfo_revcolor="#f8d3a9"
                     /ApEinfo_fwdcolor="#f8d3a9"
                     /note="note: packaging signal of human immunodeficiency virus type 1"
     misc_feature    1077..1310
                     /label="RRE"
                     /ApEinfo_revcolor="#f8d3a9"
                     /ApEinfo_fwdcolor="#f8d3a9"
                     /note="note: The Rev response element (RRE) of HIV-1 allows for Rev-dependent mRNA export from the nucleus to the cytoplasm."
     CDS             1495..1539
                     /label="gp41 peptide"
                     /ApEinfo_revcolor="#ff9ccd"
                     /ApEinfo_fwdcolor="#ff9ccd"
                     /note="codon_start: 1 product: antigenic peptide corresponding to amino acids 655 to 669 of the HIV envelope protein gp41 (Lutje Hulsik et al., 2013) note: recognized by the 2H10 single-chain llama nanobody translation: KNEQELLELDKWASL transl_table: 1"
     promoter        1770..1980
                     /label="SV40 promoter"
                     /ApEinfo_revcolor="#c6c9d1"
                     /ApEinfo_fwdcolor="#c6c9d1"
                     /note="note: SV40 early promoter"
     promoter        1792..1988
                     /label="SV40 promoter"
                     /ApEinfo_revcolor="#c6c9d1"
                     /ApEinfo_fwdcolor="#c6c9d1"
                     /note="note: SV40 early promoter"
     rep_origin      1839..1974
                     /label="SV40 ori"
                     /ApEinfo_revcolor="#ffef86"
                     /ApEinfo_fwdcolor="#ffef86"
                     /note="note: SV40 origin of replication"
     CDS             2020..2622
                     /label="PuroR"
                     /ApEinfo_revcolor="#b7e6d7"
                     /ApEinfo_fwdcolor="#b7e6d7"
                     /note="gene: pac from Streptomyces alboniger codon_start: 1 product: puromycin N-acetyltransferase note: confers resistance to puromycin translation: MTEYKPTVRLATRDDVPRAVRTLAAAFADYPATRHTVDPDRHIERVTELQELFLTRVGLDIGKVWVADDGAAVAVWTTPESVEAGAVFAEIGPRMAELSGSRLAAQQQMEGLLAPHRPKEPAWFLATVGVSPDHQGKGLGSAVVLPGVEAAERAGVPAFLETSAPRNLPFYERLGFTVTADVEVPEGPRTWCMTRKPGAS* transl_table: 1"
     misc_feature    2665..2782
                     /label="cPPT/CTS"
                     /ApEinfo_revcolor="#f8d3a9"
                     /ApEinfo_fwdcolor="#f8d3a9"
                     /note="note: central polypurine tract and central termination sequence of HIV-1"
     promoter        2920..4098
                     /label="EF-1α promoter"
                     /ApEinfo_revcolor="#c6c9d1"
                     /ApEinfo_fwdcolor="#c6c9d1"
                     /note="note: strong constitutive promoter for human elongation factor EF-1α"
     intron          3151..4089
                     /label="EF-1α intron A"
                     /ApEinfo_revcolor="#c7b0e3"
                     /ApEinfo_fwdcolor="#c7b0e3"
                     /note="note: intron upstream of the start codon of human EF-1α"
     misc_feature    5197..5785
                     /label="WPRE"
                     /ApEinfo_revcolor="#c6c9d1"
                     /ApEinfo_fwdcolor="#c6c9d1"
                     /note="note: woodchuck hepatitis virus posttranscriptional regulatory element"
     CDS             complement(5668..5679)
                     /label="Factor Xa site"
                     /ApEinfo_revcolor="#ff9ccd"
                     /ApEinfo_fwdcolor="#ff9ccd"
                     /note="codon_start: 1 product: Factor Xa recognition and cleavage site translation: IEGR transl_table: 1"
     LTR             5857..6090
                     /label="3' LTR (ΔU3)"
                     /ApEinfo_revcolor="#f8d3a9"
                     /ApEinfo_fwdcolor="#f8d3a9"
                     /note="note: self-inactivating 3' long terminal repeat (LTR) from HIV-1"
     polyA_signal    6168..6289
                     /label="SV40 poly(A) signal"
                     /ApEinfo_revcolor="#b4abac"
                     /ApEinfo_fwdcolor="#b4abac"
                     /note="note: SV40 polyadenylation signal"
     rep_origin      6329..6464
                     /label="SV40 ori"
                     /ApEinfo_revcolor="#ffef86"
                     /ApEinfo_fwdcolor="#ffef86"
                     /note="note: SV40 origin of replication"
     promoter        complement(6485..6503)
                     /label="T7 promoter"
                     /ApEinfo_revcolor="#c6c9d1"
                     /ApEinfo_fwdcolor="#c6c9d1"
                     /note="note: promoter for bacteriophage T7 RNA polymerase"
     primer_bind     complement(6513..6529)
                     /label="M13 fwd"
                     /ApEinfo_revcolor="#a020f0"
                     /ApEinfo_fwdcolor="#a020f0"
                     /note="note: common sequencing primer, one of multiple similar variants"
     rep_origin      6671..7126
                     /label="f1 ori"
                     /ApEinfo_revcolor="#ffef86"
                     /ApEinfo_fwdcolor="#ffef86"
                     /note="direction: RIGHT note: f1 bacteriophage origin of replication; arrow indicates direction of (+) strand synthesis"
     promoter        7152..7256
                     /label="AmpR promoter"
                     /ApEinfo_revcolor="#c6c9d1"
                     /ApEinfo_fwdcolor="#c6c9d1"
                     /note="gene: bla"
     CDS             7257..7325
                     /label="AmpR"
                     /ApEinfo_revcolor="#b7e6d7"
                     /ApEinfo_fwdcolor="#b7e6d7"
                     /note="gene: bla codon_start: 1 product: β-lactamase note: confers resistance to ampicillin, carbenicillin, and related antibiotics translation: MSIQHFRVALIPFFAAFCLPVFA,HPETLVKVKDAEDQLGARVGYIELDLNSGKILESFRPEERFPMMSTFKVLLCGAVLSRIDAGQEQLGRRIHYSQNDLVEYSPVTEKHLTDGMTVRELCSAAITMSDNTAANLLLTTIGGPKELTAFLHNMGDHVTRLDRWEPELNEAIPNDERDTTMPVAMATTLRKLLTGELLTLASRQQLIDWMEADKVAGPLLRSALPAGWFIADKSGAGERGSRGIIAALGPDGKPSRIVVIYTTGSQATMDERNRQIAEIGASLIKHW* transl_table: 1"
     CDS             7326..8117
                     /label="AmpR"
                     /ApEinfo_revcolor="#b7e6d7"
                     /ApEinfo_fwdcolor="#b7e6d7"
                     /note="gene: bla codon_start: 1 product: β-lactamase note: confers resistance to ampicillin, carbenicillin, and related antibiotics translation: MSIQHFRVALIPFFAAFCLPVFA,HPETLVKVKDAEDQLGARVGYIELDLNSGKILESFRPEERFPMMSTFKVLLCGAVLSRIDAGQEQLGRRIHYSQNDLVEYSPVTEKHLTDGMTVRELCSAAITMSDNTAANLLLTTIGGPKELTAFLHNMGDHVTRLDRWEPELNEAIPNDERDTTMPVAMATTLRKLLTGELLTLASRQQLIDWMEADKVAGPLLRSALPAGWFIADKSGAGERGSRGIIAALGPDGKPSRIVVIYTTGSQATMDERNRQIAEIGASLIKHW* transl_table: 1"
     rep_origin      8288..8876
                     /label="ori"
                     /ApEinfo_revcolor="#ffef86"
                     /ApEinfo_fwdcolor="#ffef86"
                     /note="direction: RIGHT note: high-copy-number ColE1/pMB1/pBR322/pUC origin of replication"
     protein_bind    9164..9185
                     /label="CAP binding site"
                     /ApEinfo_revcolor="#31849b"
                     /ApEinfo_fwdcolor="#31849b"
                     /note="bound_moiety: E. coli catabolite activator protein note: CAP binding activates transcription in the presence of cAMP."
     promoter        9200..9205
                     /label="lac promoter"
                     /ApEinfo_revcolor="#c6c9d1"
                     /ApEinfo_fwdcolor="#c6c9d1"
                     /note="note: promoter for the E. coli lac operon"
     promoter        9206..9223
                     /label="lac promoter"
                     /ApEinfo_revcolor="#c6c9d1"
                     /ApEinfo_fwdcolor="#c6c9d1"
                     /note="note: promoter for the E. coli lac operon"
     promoter        9224..9230
                     /label="lac promoter"
                     /ApEinfo_revcolor="#c6c9d1"
                     /ApEinfo_fwdcolor="#c6c9d1"
                     /note="note: promoter for the E. coli lac operon"
     protein_bind    9238..9254
                     /label="lac operator"
                     /ApEinfo_revcolor="#31849b"
                     /ApEinfo_fwdcolor="#31849b"
                     /note="bound_moiety: lac repressor encoded by lacI note: The lac repressor binds to the lac operator to inhibit transcription in E. coli. This inhibition can be relieved by adding lactose or isopropyl-β-D-thiogalactopyranoside (IPTG)."
     primer_bind     9262..9278
                     /label="M13 rev"
                     /ApEinfo_revcolor="#a020f0"
                     /ApEinfo_fwdcolor="#a020f0"
                     /note="note: common sequencing primer, one of multiple similar variants"
     promoter        9299..9317
                     /label="T3 promoter"
                     /ApEinfo_revcolor="#c6c9d1"
                     /ApEinfo_fwdcolor="#c6c9d1"
                     /note="note: promoter for bacteriophage T3 RNA polymerase"
ORIGIN
        1 ttaatgtagt cttatgcaat actcttgtag tcttgcaaca tggtaacgat gagttagcaa
       61 catgccttac aaggagagaa aaagcaccgt gcatgccgat tggtggaagt aaggtggtac
      121 gatcgtgcct tattaggaag gcaacagacg ggtctgacat ggattggacg aaccactgaa
      181 ttgccgcatt gcagagatat tgtatttaag tgcctagctc gatacataaa cgggtctctc
      241 tggttagacc agatctgagc ctgggagctc tctggctaac tagggaaccc actgcttaag
      301 cctcaataaa gcttgccttg agtgcttcaa gtagtgtgtg cccgtctgtt gtgtgactct
      361 ggtaactaga gatccctcag acccttttag tcagtgtgga aaatctctag cagtggcgcc
      421 cgaacaggga cttgaaagcg aaagggaaac cagaggagct ctctcgacgc aggactcggc
      481 ttgctgaagc gcgcacggca agaggcgagg ggcggcgact ggtgagtacg ccaaaaattt
      541 tgactagcgg aggctagaag gagagagatg ggtgcgagag cgtcagtatt aagcggggga
      601 gaattagatc gcgatgggaa aaaattcggt taaggccagg gggaaagaaa aaatataaat
      661 taaaacatat agtatgggca agcagggagc tagaacgatt cgcagttaat cctggcctgt
      721 tagaaacatc agaaggctgt agacaaatac tgggacagct acaaccatcc cttcagacag
      781 gatcagaaga acttagatca ttatataata cagtagcaac cctctattgt gtgcatcaaa
      841 ggatagagat aaaagacacc aaggaagctt tagacaagat agaggaagag caaaacaaaa
      901 gtaagaccac cgcacagcaa gcggccgctg atcttcagac ctggaggagg agatatgagg
      961 gacaattgga gaagtgaatt atataaatat aaagtagtaa aaattgaacc attaggagta
     1021 gcacccacca aggcaaagag aagagtggtg cagagagaaa aaagagcagt gggaatagga
     1081 gctttgttcc ttgggttctt gggagcagca ggaagcacta tgggcgcagc gtcaatgacg
     1141 ctgacggtac aggccagaca attattgtct ggtatagtgc agcagcagaa caatttgctg
     1201 agggctattg aggcgcaaca gcatctgttg caactcacag tctggggcat caagcagctc
     1261 caggcaagaa tcctggctgt ggaaagatac ctaaaggatc aacagctcct ggggatttgg
     1321 ggttgctctg gaaaactcat ttgcaccact gctgtgcctt ggaatgctag ttggagtaat
     1381 aaatctctgg aacagatttg gaatcacacg acctggatgg agtgggacag agaaattaac
     1441 aattacacaa gcttaataca ctccttaatt gaagaatcgc aaaaccagca agaaaagaat
     1501 gaacaagaat tattggaatt agataaatgg gcaagtttgt ggaattggtt taacataaca
     1561 aattggctgt ggtatataaa attattcata atgatagtag gaggcttggt aggtttaaga
     1621 atagtttttg ctgtactttc tatagtgaat agagttaggc agggatattc accattatcg
     1681 tttcagaccc acctcccaac cccgagggga cccatgcatt gcatctcaat tagtcagcaa
     1741 ccaggtgtgg aaagtcccca ggctccccag caggcagaag tatgcaaagc atgcgtctca
     1801 attagtcagc aaccatagtc ccgcccctaa ctccgcccat cccgccccta actccgccca
     1861 gttccgccca ttctccgccc catggctgac taattttttt tatttatgca gaggccgagg
     1921 ccgcctcggc ctctgagcta ttccagaagt agtgaggagg cttttttgga ggcctaggct
     1981 tttgcaaaaa gctttctaga ggtaccaccg gagcttacca tgaccgagta caagcccacg
     2041 gtgcgcctcg ccacccgcga cgacgtcccc agggccgtac gcaccctcgc cgccgcgttc
     2101 gccgactacc ccgccacgcg ccacaccgtc gatccggacc gccacatcga gcgggtcacc
     2161 gagctgcaag aactcttcct cacgcgcgtc gggctcgaca tcggcaaggt gtgggtcgcg
     2221 gacgacggcg ccgccgtggc ggtctggacc acgccggaga gcgtcgaagc gggggcggtg
     2281 ttcgccgaga tcggcccgcg catggccgag ttgagcggtt cccggctggc cgcgcagcaa
     2341 cagatggaag gcctcctggc gccgcaccgg cccaaggagc ccgcgtggtt cctggccacc
     2401 gtcggcgtct cgcccgacca ccagggcaag ggtctgggca gcgccgtcgt gctccccgga
     2461 gtggaggcgg ccgagcgcgc cggggtgccc gccttcctgg agacctccgc gccccgcaac
     2521 ctccccttct acgagcggct cggcttcacc gtcaccgccg acgtcgaggt gcccgaagga
     2581 ccgcgcacct ggtgcatgac ccgcaagccc ggtgccagtt aacgaattct agatcttgag
     2641 acaaatggca gtattcatcc acaattttaa aagaaaaggg gggattgggg ggtacagtgc
     2701 aggggaaaga atagtagaca taatagcaac agacatacaa actaaagaat tacaaaaaca
     2761 aattacaaaa attcaaaatt ttcgggttta ttacagggac agcagagatc cactttggcg
     2821 ccggctcgag gcctgcaggt gcaaagatgg ataaagtttt aaacagagag gaatctttgc
     2881 agctaatgga ccttctaggt cttgaaagga gtgggaattg gctccggtgc ccgtcagtgg
     2941 gcagagcgca catcgcccac agtccccgag aagttggggg gaggggtcgg caattgaacc
     3001 ggtgcctaga gaaggtggcg cggggtaaac tgggaaagtg atgtcgtgta ctggctccgc
     3061 ctttttcccg agggtggggg agaaccgtat ataagtgcag tagtcgccgt gaacgttctt
     3121 tttcgcaacg ggtttgccgc cagaacacag gtaagtgccg tgtgtggttc ccgcgggcct
     3181 ggcctcttta cgggttatgg cccttgcgtg ccttgaatta cttccacctg gctgcagtac
     3241 gtgattcttg atcccgagct tcgggttgga agtgggtggg agagttcgag gccttgcgct
     3301 taaggagccc cttcgcctcg tgcttgagtt gaggcctggc ctgggcgctg gggccgccgc
     3361 gtgcgaatct ggtggcacct tcgcgcctgt ctcgctgctt tcgataagtc tctagccatt
     3421 taaaattttt gatgacctgc tgcgacgctt tttttctggc aagatagtct tgtaaatgcg
     3481 ggccaagatc tgcacactgg tatttcggtt tttggggccg cgggcggcga cggggcccgt
     3541 gcgtcccagc gcacatgttc ggcgaggcgg ggcctgcgag cgcggccacc gagaatcgga
     3601 cgggggtagt ctcaagctgg ccggcctgct ctggtgcctg gcctcgcgcc gccgtgtatc
     3661 gccccgccct gggcggcaag gctggcccgg tcggcaccag ttgcgtgagc ggaaagatgg
     3721 ccgcttcccg gccctgctgc agggagctca aaatggagga cgcggcgctc gggagagcgg
     3781 gcgggtgagt cacccacaca aaggaaaagg gcctttccgt cctcagccgt cgcttcatgt
     3841 gactccacgg agtaccgggc gccgtccagg cacctcgatt agttctcgag cttttggagt
     3901 acgtcgtctt taggttgggg ggaggggttt tatgcgatgg agtttcccca cactgagtgg
     3961 gtggagactg aagttaggcc agcttggcac ttgatgtaat tctccttgga atttgccctt
     4021 tttgagtttg gatcttggtt cattctcaag cctcagacag tggttcaaag tttttttctt
     4081 ccatttcagg tgtcgtgagg ctagcaccgc caccatgctg cctaagagaa gcaggagaac
     4141 agtcagcaaa agcattggtc ccacctgccc ctttgctgga agctgtgaag tcagcaagac
     4201 tcagaggcgc cactgcccag cctgcaggtt gcagaagtgc ttagatgctg gcatgaggaa
     4261 agacatgata ctgtcggcag aagccctggc attgcggcga gcaaagcagg cccagcggcg
     4321 ggcacagcaa acacctgtgc aactgagtaa ggagcaagaa gagctgatcc ggacactcct
     4381 gggggcccac acccgccaca tgggcaccat gtttgaacag tttgtgcagt ttaggcctcc
     4441 agctcatctg ttcatccatc accagccctt gcccaccctg gcccctgtgc tgcctctggt
     4501 cacacacttc gcagacatca acactttcat ggtactgcaa gtcatcaagt ttactaagga
     4561 cctgcccgtc ttccgttccc tgcccattga agaccagatc tcccttctca agggagcagc
     4621 tgtggaaatc tgtcacatcg tactcaatac cactttctgt ctccaaacac aaaacttcct
     4681 ctgcgggcct cttcgctaca caattgaaga tggagcccgt gtggggttcc aggtagagtt
     4741 tttggagttg ctctttcact tccatggaac actacgaaaa ctgcagctcc aagagcctga
     4801 gtatgtgctc ttggctgcca tggccctctt ctctcctgct ccctatctta cagaccgacc
     4861 tggagttacc cagagagatg agattgatca gctgcaagag gagatggcac tgactctgca
     4921 aagctacatc aagggccagc agcgaaggcc ccgggatcgg tttctgtatg cgaagttgct
     4981 aggcctgctg gctgagctcc ggagcattaa tgaggcctac gggtaccaaa tccagcacat
     5041 ccagggcctg tctgccatga tgccgctgct ccaggagatc tgcagctagt aatgaactag
     5101 tccgtaactt gaaagtattt cgatttcttg gctttatata tcttgtggaa aggacgaacc
     5161 acgttcgatg agtaccgtta cacgcgttaa gtcgacaatc aacctctgga ttacaaaatt
     5221 tgtgaaagat tgactggtat tcttaactat gttgctcctt ttacgctatg tggatacgct
     5281 gctttaatgc ctttgtatca tgctattgct tcccgtatgg ctttcatttt ctcctccttg
     5341 tataaatcct ggttgctgtc tctttatgag gagttgtggc ccgttgtcag gcaacgtggc
     5401 gtggtgtgca ctgtgtttgc tgacgcaacc cccactggtt ggggcattgc caccacctgt
     5461 cagctccttt ccgggacttt cgctttcccc ctccctattg ccacggcgga actcatcgcc
     5521 gcctgccttg cccgctgctg gacaggggct cggctgttgg gcactgacaa ttccgtggtg
     5581 ttgtcgggga aatcatcgtc ctttccttgg ctgctcgcct gtgttgccac ctggattctg
     5641 cgcgggacgt ccttctgcta cgtcccttcg gccctcaatc cagcggacct tccttcccgc
     5701 ggcctgctgc cggctctgcg gcctcttccg cgtcttcgcc ttcgccctca gacgagtcgg
     5761 atctcccttt gggccgcctc cccgcgtcga ctttaagacc aatgacttac aaggcagctg
     5821 tagatcttag ccacttttta aaagaaaagg ggggactgga agggctaatt cactcccaac
     5881 gaagacaaga tctgcttttt gcttgtactg ggtctctctg gttagaccag atctgagcct
     5941 gggagctctc tggctaacta gggaacccac tgcttaagcc tcaataaagc ttgccttgag
     6001 tgcttcaagt agtgtgtgcc cgtctgttgt gtgactctgg taactagaga tccctcagac
     6061 ccttttagtc agtgtggaaa atctctagca gtacgtatag tagttcatgt catcttatta
     6121 ttcagtattt ataacttgca aagaaatgaa tatcagagag tgagaggaac ttgtttattg
     6181 cagcttataa tggttacaaa taaagcaata gcatcacaaa tttcacaaat aaagcatttt
     6241 tttcactgca ttctagttgt ggtttgtcca aactcatcaa tgtatcttat catgtctggc
     6301 tctagctatc ccgcccctaa ctccgcccat cccgccccta actccgccca gttccgccca
     6361 ttctccgccc catggctgac taattttttt tatttatgca gaggccgagg ccgcctcggc
     6421 ctctgagcta ttccagaagt agtgaggagg cttttttgga ggcctaggga cgtacccaat
     6481 tcgccctata gtgagtcgta ttacgcgcgc tcactggccg tcgttttaca acgtcgtgac
     6541 tgggaaaacc ctggcgttac ccaacttaat cgccttgcag cacatccccc tttcgccagc
     6601 tggcgtaata gcgaagaggc ccgcaccgat cgcccttccc aacagttgcg cagcctgaat
     6661 ggcgaatggg nnnnnnnnnn nnnnnnnnnn nnnnnnnnnn nnnnnnnnnn nnnnnnnnnn
     6721 nnnnnnnnnn nnnnnnnnnn nnnnnnnnnn nnnnnnnnnn nnnnnnnnnn nnnnnnnnnn
     6781 nnnnnnnnnn nnnncnnnnn nnnnnnnnnn nnnnnnnnnn nnnnnnnnnn nnnnnnnnnn
     6841 nnnnnnnnnn nnnnnnnnnn nnnnnnnnnn nnnnnnnnnn nnnnnnannn nnnnnnnnnn
     6901 nnnnnnnnnn nnnnnnnnnn nnnnnnnnnn nnnnnncctt tgacgttgga gtccacgttc
     6961 tttaatagtg gactcttgtt ccaaactgga acaacactca accctatctc ggtctattct
     7021 tttgatttat aagggatttt gccgatttcg gcctattggt taaaaaatga gctgatttaa
     7081 caaaaattta acgcgaattt taacaaaata ttaacgctta caatttaggt ggcacttttc
     7141 ggggaaatgt gcgcggaacc cctatttgtt tatttttcta aatacattca aatatgtatc
     7201 cgctcatgag acaataaccc tgataaatgc ttcaataata ttgaaaaagg aagagtatga
     7261 gtattcaaca tttccgtgtc gcccttattc ccttttttgc ggcattttgc cttcctgttt
     7321 ttgctcaccc agaaacgctg gtgaaagtaa aagatgctga agatcagttg ggtgcacgag
     7381 tgggttacat cgaactggat ctcaacagcg gtaagatcct tgagagtttt cgccccgaag
     7441 aacgttttcc aatgatgagc acttttaaag ttctgctatg tggcgcggta ttatcccgta
     7501 ttgacgccgg gcaagagcaa ctcggtcgcc gcatacacta ttctcagaat gacttggttg
     7561 agtactcacc agtcacagaa aagcatctta cggatggcat gacagtaaga gaattatgca
     7621 gtgctgccat aaccatgagt gataacactg cggccaactt acttctgaca acgatcggag
     7681 gaccgaagga gctaaccgct tttttgcaca acatggggga tcatgtaact cgccttgatc
     7741 gttgggaacc ggagctgaat gaagccatac caaacgacga gcgtgacacc acgatgcctg
     7801 tagcaatggc aacaacgttg cgcaaactat taactggcga actacttact ctagcttccc
     7861 ggcaacaatt aatagactgg atggaggcgg ataaagttgc aggaccactt ctgcgctcgg
     7921 cccttccggc tggctggttt attgctgata aatctggagc cggtgagcgt gggtctcgcg
     7981 gtatcattgc agcactgggg ccagatggta agccctcccg tatcgtagtt atctacacga
     8041 cggggagtca ggcaactatg gatgaacgaa atagacagat cgctgagata ggtgcctcac
     8101 tgattaagca ttggtaactg tcagaccaag tttactcata tatactttag attgatttaa
     8161 aacttcattt ttaatttaaa aggatctagg tgaagatcct ttttgataat ctcatgacca
     8221 aaatccctta acgtgagttt tcgttccact gagcgtcaga ccccgtagaa aagatcaaag
     8281 gatcttcttg agatcctttt tttctgcgcg taatctgctg cttgcaaaca aaaaaaccac
     8341 cgctaccagc ggtggtttgt ttgccggatc aagagctacc aactcttttt ccgaaggtaa
     8401 ctggcttcag cagagcgcag ataccaaata ctgttcttct agtgtagccg tagttaggcc
     8461 accacttcaa gaactctgta gcaccgccta catacctcgc tctgctaatc ctgttaccag
     8521 tggctgctgc cagtggcgat aagtcgtgtc ttaccgggtt ggactcaaga cgatagttac
     8581 cggataaggc gcagcggtcg ggctgaacgg ggggttcgtg cacacagccc agcttggagc
     8641 gaacgaccta caccgaactg agatacctac agcgtgagct atgagaaagc gccacgcttc
     8701 ccgaagggag aaaggcggac aggtatccgg taagcggcag ggtcggaaca ggagagcgca
     8761 cgagggagct tccaggggga aacgcctggt atctttatag tcctgtcggg tttcgccacc
     8821 tctgacttga gcgtcgattt ttgtgatgct cgtcaggggg gcggagccta tggaaaaacg
     8881 ccagcaacgc ggccttttta cggttcctgg ccttttgctg gccttttgct cacatgttct
     8941 ttcctgcgtt atcccctgat tctgtggata accgtattac cgcctttgag tgagctgata
     9001 ccgctcgccg cagccgaacg accgagcgca gcgagtcagt gagcgaggaa gcggaagagc
     9061 gcccaatacg caaaccgcct ctccccgcgc gttggccgat tcattaatgc agctggcacg
     9121 acaggtttcc cgactggaaa gcgggcagtg agcgcaacgc aattaatgtg agttagctca
     9181 ctcattaggc accccaggct ttacacttta tgcttccggc tcgtatgttg tgtggaattg
     9241 tgagcggata acaatttcac acaggaaaca gctatgacca tgattacgcc aagcgcgcaa
     9301 ttaaccctca ctaaagggaa caaaagctgg agctgcaagc
//
