# Supplementary material for: Massively parallel reporter assays for CYP3A4 enhancer variants alongside their native promoter
Source: bioRxiv. 2026 Apr 24:2026.04.22.719677. Preprint. [Version 1] doi: 10.64898/2026.04.22.719677 (PMC13131672; doi:10.64898/2026.04.22.719677)
Supplement: Supplement 4 [file media-4.zip › plasmid_maps/TFs/TFORF0693_HNF4a_TF.gb]

LOCUS       TFORF0693_HNF4a_TF      9715 bp ds-DNA     circular     03-SEP-2024
DEFINITION  .
KEYWORDS    "marker:AmpR, PuroR"
COMMENT     Lentiviral vector for overexpressing transcription factor ORFs with
            unique 24-bp barcodes. Barcodes facilitate identification of
            transcription factors in pooled screens.. <small>[1] Multiplexed
            Overexpression of Regulatory Factors (MORF) Collection unpublished
            Joung J, Zhang F</small>
FEATURES             Location/Qualifiers
     promoter        5..231
                     /label="RSV promoter"
                     /ApEinfo_revcolor="#c6c9d1"
                     /ApEinfo_fwdcolor="#c6c9d1"
                     /note="note: Rous sarcoma virus enhancer/promoter"
     LTR             232..412
                     /label="5' LTR (truncated)"
                     /ApEinfo_revcolor="#f8d3a9"
                     /ApEinfo_fwdcolor="#f8d3a9"
                     /note="note: truncated 5' long terminal repeat (LTR) from HIV-1"
     misc_feature    459..584
                     /label="HIV-1 Ψ"
                     /ApEinfo_revcolor="#f8d3a9"
                     /ApEinfo_fwdcolor="#f8d3a9"
                     /note="note: packaging signal of human immunodeficiency virus type 1"
     misc_feature    1077..1310
                     /label="RRE"
                     /ApEinfo_revcolor="#f8d3a9"
                     /ApEinfo_fwdcolor="#f8d3a9"
                     /note="note: The Rev response element (RRE) of HIV-1 allows for Rev-dependent mRNA export from the nucleus to the cytoplasm."
     CDS             1495..1539
                     /label="gp41 peptide"
                     /ApEinfo_revcolor="#ff9ccd"
                     /ApEinfo_fwdcolor="#ff9ccd"
                     /note="note: recognized by the 2H10 single-chain llama nanobody codon_start: 1 product: antigenic peptide corresponding to amino acids 655 to 669 of the HIV envelope protein gp41 (Lutje Hulsik et al., 2013) translation: KNEQELLELDKWASL transl_table: 1"
     promoter        1770..1980
                     /label="SV40 promoter"
                     /ApEinfo_revcolor="#c6c9d1"
                     /ApEinfo_fwdcolor="#c6c9d1"
                     /note="note: SV40 early promoter"
     promoter        1792..1988
                     /label="SV40 promoter"
                     /ApEinfo_revcolor="#c6c9d1"
                     /ApEinfo_fwdcolor="#c6c9d1"
                     /note="note: SV40 early promoter"
     rep_origin      1839..1974
                     /label="SV40 ori"
                     /ApEinfo_revcolor="#ffef86"
                     /ApEinfo_fwdcolor="#ffef86"
                     /note="note: SV40 origin of replication"
     CDS             2020..2622
                     /label="PuroR"
                     /ApEinfo_revcolor="#b7e6d7"
                     /ApEinfo_fwdcolor="#b7e6d7"
                     /note="gene: pac from Streptomyces alboniger note: confers resistance to puromycin codon_start: 1 product: puromycin N-acetyltransferase translation: MTEYKPTVRLATRDDVPRAVRTLAAAFADYPATRHTVDPDRHIERVTELQELFLTRVGLDIGKVWVADDGAAVAVWTTPESVEAGAVFAEIGPRMAELSGSRLAAQQQMEGLLAPHRPKEPAWFLATVGVSPDHQGKGLGSAVVLPGVEAAERAGVPAFLETSAPRNLPFYERLGFTVTADVEVPEGPRTWCMTRKPGAS* transl_table: 1"
     misc_feature    2665..2782
                     /label="cPPT/CTS"
                     /ApEinfo_revcolor="#f8d3a9"
                     /ApEinfo_fwdcolor="#f8d3a9"
                     /note="note: central polypurine tract and central termination sequence of HIV-1"
     promoter        2920..4098
                     /label="EF-1α promoter"
                     /ApEinfo_revcolor="#c6c9d1"
                     /ApEinfo_fwdcolor="#c6c9d1"
                     /note="note: strong constitutive promoter for human elongation factor EF-1α"
     intron          3151..4089
                     /label="EF-1α intron A"
                     /ApEinfo_revcolor="#c7b0e3"
                     /ApEinfo_fwdcolor="#c7b0e3"
                     /note="note: intron upstream of the start codon of human EF-1α"
     misc_feature    4106..5556
                     /label="HNF4a"
                     /ApEinfo_revcolor="#b4abac"
                     /ApEinfo_fwdcolor="#b4abac"
     primer          4828..4849
                     /label="HNF4a_qPCR_F"
                     /note="sequence: GGTGTCCATACGCATCCTTGAC"
                     /ApEinfo_revcolor="#f8d3a9"
                     /ApEinfo_fwdcolor="#f8d3a9"
     misc_feature    4828..4971
                     /label="qPCR_product"
                     /ApEinfo_revcolor="#b7e6d7"
                     /ApEinfo_fwdcolor="#b7e6d7"
     primer          complement(4950..4971)
                     /label="HNF4a_qPCR_R"
                     /note="sequence: AGCCGCTTGATCTTCCCTGGAT"
                     /ApEinfo_revcolor="#c7b0e3"
                     /ApEinfo_fwdcolor="#c7b0e3"
     misc_feature    5572..6160
                     /label="WPRE"
                     /ApEinfo_revcolor="#c6c9d1"
                     /ApEinfo_fwdcolor="#c6c9d1"
                     /note="note: woodchuck hepatitis virus posttranscriptional regulatory element"
     primer          complement(5737..5757)
                     /label="WPRE_R"
                     /note="sequence: gggccacaactcctcataaag"
                     /ApEinfo_revcolor="#ff9ccd"
                     /ApEinfo_fwdcolor="#ff9ccd"
     CDS             complement(6043..6054)
                     /label="Factor Xa site"
                     /ApEinfo_revcolor="#ff9ccd"
                     /ApEinfo_fwdcolor="#ff9ccd"
                     /note="codon_start: 1 product: Factor Xa recognition and cleavage site translation: IEGR transl_table: 1"
     LTR             6232..6465
                     /label="3' LTR (ΔU3)"
                     /ApEinfo_revcolor="#f8d3a9"
                     /ApEinfo_fwdcolor="#f8d3a9"
                     /note="note: self-inactivating 3' long terminal repeat (LTR) from HIV-1"
     polyA_signal    6543..6664
                     /label="SV40 poly(A) signal"
                     /ApEinfo_revcolor="#b4abac"
                     /ApEinfo_fwdcolor="#b4abac"
                     /note="note: SV40 polyadenylation signal"
     rep_origin      6704..6839
                     /label="SV40 ori"
                     /ApEinfo_revcolor="#ffef86"
                     /ApEinfo_fwdcolor="#ffef86"
                     /note="note: SV40 origin of replication"
     promoter        complement(6860..6878)
                     /label="T7 promoter"
                     /ApEinfo_revcolor="#c6c9d1"
                     /ApEinfo_fwdcolor="#c6c9d1"
                     /note="note: promoter for bacteriophage T7 RNA polymerase"
     primer_bind     complement(6888..6904)
                     /label="M13 fwd"
                     /ApEinfo_revcolor="#a020f0"
                     /ApEinfo_fwdcolor="#a020f0"
                     /note="note: common sequencing primer, one of multiple similar variants"
     rep_origin      7046..7501
                     /label="f1 ori"
                     /ApEinfo_revcolor="#ffef86"
                     /ApEinfo_fwdcolor="#ffef86"
                     /note="note: f1 bacteriophage origin of replication; arrow indicates direction of (+) strand synthesis direction: RIGHT"
     promoter        7527..7631
                     /label="AmpR promoter"
                     /ApEinfo_revcolor="#c6c9d1"
                     /ApEinfo_fwdcolor="#c6c9d1"
                     /note="gene: bla"
     CDS             7632..7700
                     /label="AmpR"
                     /ApEinfo_revcolor="#b7e6d7"
                     /ApEinfo_fwdcolor="#b7e6d7"
                     /note="gene: bla note: confers resistance to ampicillin, carbenicillin, and related antibiotics codon_start: 1 product: β-lactamase translation: MSIQHFRVALIPFFAAFCLPVFA,HPETLVKVKDAEDQLGARVGYIELDLNSGKILESFRPEERFPMMSTFKVLLCGAVLSRIDAGQEQLGRRIHYSQNDLVEYSPVTEKHLTDGMTVRELCSAAITMSDNTAANLLLTTIGGPKELTAFLHNMGDHVTRLDRWEPELNEAIPNDERDTTMPVAMATTLRKLLTGELLTLASRQQLIDWMEADKVAGPLLRSALPAGWFIADKSGAGERGSRGIIAALGPDGKPSRIVVIYTTGSQATMDERNRQIAEIGASLIKHW* transl_table: 1"
     CDS             7701..8492
                     /label="AmpR"
                     /ApEinfo_revcolor="#b7e6d7"
                     /ApEinfo_fwdcolor="#b7e6d7"
                     /note="gene: bla note: confers resistance to ampicillin, carbenicillin, and related antibiotics codon_start: 1 product: β-lactamase translation: MSIQHFRVALIPFFAAFCLPVFA,HPETLVKVKDAEDQLGARVGYIELDLNSGKILESFRPEERFPMMSTFKVLLCGAVLSRIDAGQEQLGRRIHYSQNDLVEYSPVTEKHLTDGMTVRELCSAAITMSDNTAANLLLTTIGGPKELTAFLHNMGDHVTRLDRWEPELNEAIPNDERDTTMPVAMATTLRKLLTGELLTLASRQQLIDWMEADKVAGPLLRSALPAGWFIADKSGAGERGSRGIIAALGPDGKPSRIVVIYTTGSQATMDERNRQIAEIGASLIKHW* transl_table: 1"
     rep_origin      8663..9251
                     /label="ori"
                     /ApEinfo_revcolor="#ffef86"
                     /ApEinfo_fwdcolor="#ffef86"
                     /note="note: high-copy-number ColE1/pMB1/pBR322/pUC origin of replication direction: RIGHT"
     protein_bind    9539..9560
                     /label="CAP binding site"
                     /ApEinfo_revcolor="#31849b"
                     /ApEinfo_fwdcolor="#31849b"
                     /note="note: CAP binding activates transcription in the presence of cAMP. bound_moiety: E. coli catabolite activator protein"
     promoter        9575..9580
                     /label="lac promoter"
                     /ApEinfo_revcolor="#c6c9d1"
                     /ApEinfo_fwdcolor="#c6c9d1"
                     /note="note: promoter for the E. coli lac operon"
     promoter        9581..9598
                     /label="lac promoter"
                     /ApEinfo_revcolor="#c6c9d1"
                     /ApEinfo_fwdcolor="#c6c9d1"
                     /note="note: promoter for the E. coli lac operon"
     promoter        9599..9605
                     /label="lac promoter"
                     /ApEinfo_revcolor="#c6c9d1"
                     /ApEinfo_fwdcolor="#c6c9d1"
                     /note="note: promoter for the E. coli lac operon"
     protein_bind    9613..9629
                     /label="lac operator"
                     /ApEinfo_revcolor="#31849b"
                     /ApEinfo_fwdcolor="#31849b"
                     /note="note: The lac repressor binds to the lac operator to inhibit transcription in E. coli. This inhibition can be relieved by adding lactose or isopropyl-β-D-thiogalactopyranoside (IPTG). bound_moiety: lac repressor encoded by lacI"
     primer_bind     9637..9653
                     /label="M13 rev"
                     /ApEinfo_revcolor="#a020f0"
                     /ApEinfo_fwdcolor="#a020f0"
                     /note="note: common sequencing primer, one of multiple similar variants"
     promoter        9674..9692
                     /label="T3 promoter"
                     /ApEinfo_revcolor="#c6c9d1"
                     /ApEinfo_fwdcolor="#c6c9d1"
                     /note="note: promoter for bacteriophage T3 RNA polymerase"
ORIGIN
        1 ttaatgtagt cttatgcaat actcttgtag tcttgcaaca tggtaacgat gagttagcaa
       61 catgccttac aaggagagaa aaagcaccgt gcatgccgat tggtggaagt aaggtggtac
      121 gatcgtgcct tattaggaag gcaacagacg ggtctgacat ggattggacg aaccactgaa
      181 ttgccgcatt gcagagatat tgtatttaag tgcctagctc gatacataaa cgggtctctc
      241 tggttagacc agatctgagc ctgggagctc tctggctaac tagggaaccc actgcttaag
      301 cctcaataaa gcttgccttg agtgcttcaa gtagtgtgtg cccgtctgtt gtgtgactct
      361 ggtaactaga gatccctcag acccttttag tcagtgtgga aaatctctag cagtggcgcc
      421 cgaacaggga cttgaaagcg aaagggaaac cagaggagct ctctcgacgc aggactcggc
      481 ttgctgaagc gcgcacggca agaggcgagg ggcggcgact ggtgagtacg ccaaaaattt
      541 tgactagcgg aggctagaag gagagagatg ggtgcgagag cgtcagtatt aagcggggga
      601 gaattagatc gcgatgggaa aaaattcggt taaggccagg gggaaagaaa aaatataaat
      661 taaaacatat agtatgggca agcagggagc tagaacgatt cgcagttaat cctggcctgt
      721 tagaaacatc agaaggctgt agacaaatac tgggacagct acaaccatcc cttcagacag
      781 gatcagaaga acttagatca ttatataata cagtagcaac cctctattgt gtgcatcaaa
      841 ggatagagat aaaagacacc aaggaagctt tagacaagat agaggaagag caaaacaaaa
      901 gtaagaccac cgcacagcaa gcggccgctg atcttcagac ctggaggagg agatatgagg
      961 gacaattgga gaagtgaatt atataaatat aaagtagtaa aaattgaacc attaggagta
     1021 gcacccacca aggcaaagag aagagtggtg cagagagaaa aaagagcagt gggaatagga
     1081 gctttgttcc ttgggttctt gggagcagca ggaagcacta tgggcgcagc gtcaatgacg
     1141 ctgacggtac aggccagaca attattgtct ggtatagtgc agcagcagaa caatttgctg
     1201 agggctattg aggcgcaaca gcatctgttg caactcacag tctggggcat caagcagctc
     1261 caggcaagaa tcctggctgt ggaaagatac ctaaaggatc aacagctcct ggggatttgg
     1321 ggttgctctg gaaaactcat ttgcaccact gctgtgcctt ggaatgctag ttggagtaat
     1381 aaatctctgg aacagatttg gaatcacacg acctggatgg agtgggacag agaaattaac
     1441 aattacacaa gcttaataca ctccttaatt gaagaatcgc aaaaccagca agaaaagaat
     1501 gaacaagaat tattggaatt agataaatgg gcaagtttgt ggaattggtt taacataaca
     1561 aattggctgt ggtatataaa attattcata atgatagtag gaggcttggt aggtttaaga
     1621 atagtttttg ctgtactttc tatagtgaat agagttaggc agggatattc accattatcg
     1681 tttcagaccc acctcccaac cccgagggga cccatgcatt gcatctcaat tagtcagcaa
     1741 ccaggtgtgg aaagtcccca ggctccccag caggcagaag tatgcaaagc atgcgtctca
     1801 attagtcagc aaccatagtc ccgcccctaa ctccgcccat cccgccccta actccgccca
     1861 gttccgccca ttctccgccc catggctgac taattttttt tatttatgca gaggccgagg
     1921 ccgcctcggc ctctgagcta ttccagaagt agtgaggagg cttttttgga ggcctaggct
     1981 tttgcaaaaa gctttctaga ggtaccaccg gagcttacca tgaccgagta caagcccacg
     2041 gtgcgcctcg ccacccgcga cgacgtcccc agggccgtac gcaccctcgc cgccgcgttc
     2101 gccgactacc ccgccacgcg ccacaccgtc gatccggacc gccacatcga gcgggtcacc
     2161 gagctgcaag aactcttcct cacgcgcgtc gggctcgaca tcggcaaggt gtgggtcgcg
     2221 gacgacggcg ccgccgtggc ggtctggacc acgccggaga gcgtcgaagc gggggcggtg
     2281 ttcgccgaga tcggcccgcg catggccgag ttgagcggtt cccggctggc cgcgcagcaa
     2341 cagatggaag gcctcctggc gccgcaccgg cccaaggagc ccgcgtggtt cctggccacc
     2401 gtcggcgtct cgcccgacca ccagggcaag ggtctgggca gcgccgtcgt gctccccgga
     2461 gtggaggcgg ccgagcgcgc cggggtgccc gccttcctgg agacctccgc gccccgcaac
     2521 ctccccttct acgagcggct cggcttcacc gtcaccgccg acgtcgaggt gcccgaagga
     2581 ccgcgcacct ggtgcatgac ccgcaagccc ggtgccagtt aacgaattct agatcttgag
     2641 acaaatggca gtattcatcc acaattttaa aagaaaaggg gggattgggg ggtacagtgc
     2701 aggggaaaga atagtagaca taatagcaac agacatacaa actaaagaat tacaaaaaca
     2761 aattacaaaa attcaaaatt ttcgggttta ttacagggac agcagagatc cactttggcg
     2821 ccggctcgag gcctgcaggt gcaaagatgg ataaagtttt aaacagagag gaatctttgc
     2881 agctaatgga ccttctaggt cttgaaagga gtgggaattg gctccggtgc ccgtcagtgg
     2941 gcagagcgca catcgcccac agtccccgag aagttggggg gaggggtcgg caattgaacc
     3001 ggtgcctaga gaaggtggcg cggggtaaac tgggaaagtg atgtcgtgta ctggctccgc
     3061 ctttttcccg agggtggggg agaaccgtat ataagtgcag tagtcgccgt gaacgttctt
     3121 tttcgcaacg ggtttgccgc cagaacacag gtaagtgccg tgtgtggttc ccgcgggcct
     3181 ggcctcttta cgggttatgg cccttgcgtg ccttgaatta cttccacctg gctgcagtac
     3241 gtgattcttg atcccgagct tcgggttgga agtgggtggg agagttcgag gccttgcgct
     3301 taaggagccc cttcgcctcg tgcttgagtt gaggcctggc ctgggcgctg gggccgccgc
     3361 gtgcgaatct ggtggcacct tcgcgcctgt ctcgctgctt tcgataagtc tctagccatt
     3421 taaaattttt gatgacctgc tgcgacgctt tttttctggc aagatagtct tgtaaatgcg
     3481 ggccaagatc tgcacactgg tatttcggtt tttggggccg cgggcggcga cggggcccgt
     3541 gcgtcccagc gcacatgttc ggcgaggcgg ggcctgcgag cgcggccacc gagaatcgga
     3601 cgggggtagt ctcaagctgg ccggcctgct ctggtgcctg gcctcgcgcc gccgtgtatc
     3661 gccccgccct gggcggcaag gctggcccgg tcggcaccag ttgcgtgagc ggaaagatgg
     3721 ccgcttcccg gccctgctgc agggagctca aaatggagga cgcggcgctc gggagagcgg
     3781 gcgggtgagt cacccacaca aaggaaaagg gcctttccgt cctcagccgt cgcttcatgt
     3841 gactccacgg agtaccgggc gccgtccagg cacctcgatt agttctcgag cttttggagt
     3901 acgtcgtctt taggttgggg ggaggggttt tatgcgatgg agtttcccca cactgagtgg
     3961 gtggagactg aagttaggcc agcttggcac ttgatgtaat tctccttgga atttgccctt
     4021 tttgagtttg gatcttggtt cattctcaag cctcagacag tggttcaaag tttttttctt
     4081 ccatttcagg tgtcgtgagg ctagcaccgc caccatgtcg gactggggcc agggcttccc
     4141 ccaggaccca ccagacacgt ccccatcaga aggcaccaac ctcaacgcgc ccaacagcct
     4201 gggtgtcagc gccctgtgtg ccatctgcgg ggaccgggcc acgggcaaac actacggtgc
     4261 ctcgagctgt gacggctgca agggcttctt ccggaggagc gtgcggaaga accacatgta
     4321 ctcctgcaga tttagccggc agtgcgtggt ggacaaagac aagaggaacc agtgccgcta
     4381 ctgcaggctc aagaaatgct tccgggctgg catgaagaag gaagccgtcc agaatgagcg
     4441 ggaccggatc agcactcgaa ggtcaagcta tgaggacagc agcctgccct ccatcaatgc
     4501 gctcctgcag gcggaggtcc tgtcccgaca gatcacctcc cccgtctccg ggatcaacgg
     4561 cgacattcgg gcgaagaaga ttgccagcat cgcagatgtg tgtgagtcca tgaaggagca
     4621 gctgctggtt ctcgttgagt gggccaagta catcccagct ttctgcgagc tccccctgga
     4681 cgaccaggtg gccctgctca gagcccatgc tggcgagcac ctgctgctcg gagccaccaa
     4741 gagatccatg gtgttcaagg acgtgctgct cctaggcaat gactacattg tccctcggca
     4801 ctgcccggag ctggcggaga tgagccgggt gtccatacgc atccttgacg agctggtgct
     4861 gcccttccag gagctgcaga tcgatgacaa tgagtatgcc tacctcaaag ccatcatctt
     4921 ctttgaccca gatgccaagg ggctgagcga tccagggaag atcaagcggc tgcgttccca
     4981 ggtgcaggtg agcttggagg actacatcaa cgaccgccag tatgactcgc gtggccgctt
     5041 tggagagctg ctgctgctgc tgcccacctt gcagagcatc acctggcaga tgatcgagca
     5101 gatccagttc atcaagctct tcggcatggc caagattgac aacctgttgc aggagatgct
     5161 gctgggaggg tcccccagcg atgcacccca tgcccaccac cccctgcacc ctcacctgat
     5221 gcaggaacat atgggaacca acgtcatcgt tgccaacaca atgcccactc acctcagcaa
     5281 cggacagatg tgtgagtggc cccgacccag gggacaggca gccacccctg agaccccaca
     5341 gccctcaccg ccaggtggct cagggtctga gccctataag ctcctgccgg gagccgtcgc
     5401 cacaatcgtc aagcccctct ctgccatccc ccagccgacc atcaccaagc aggaagttat
     5461 ctagtaatga actagtccgt aacttgaaag tatttcgatt tcttggcttt atatatcttg
     5521 tggaaaggac gatggaattc gcgccggagc ctagagacgc gttaagtcga caatcaacct
     5581 ctggattaca aaatttgtga aagattgact ggtattctta actatgttgc tccttttacg
     5641 ctatgtggat acgctgcttt aatgcctttg tatcatgcta ttgcttcccg tatggctttc
     5701 attttctcct ccttgtataa atcctggttg ctgtctcttt atgaggagtt gtggcccgtt
     5761 gtcaggcaac gtggcgtggt gtgcactgtg tttgctgacg caacccccac tggttggggc
     5821 attgccacca cctgtcagct cctttccggg actttcgctt tccccctccc tattgccacg
     5881 gcggaactca tcgccgcctg ccttgcccgc tgctggacag gggctcggct gttgggcact
     5941 gacaattccg tggtgttgtc ggggaaatca tcgtcctttc cttggctgct cgcctgtgtt
     6001 gccacctgga ttctgcgcgg gacgtccttc tgctacgtcc cttcggccct caatccagcg
     6061 gaccttcctt cccgcggcct gctgccggct ctgcggcctc ttccgcgtct tcgccttcgc
     6121 cctcagacga gtcggatctc cctttgggcc gcctccccgc gtcgacttta agaccaatga
     6181 cttacaaggc agctgtagat cttagccact ttttaaaaga aaagggggga ctggaagggc
     6241 taattcactc ccaacgaaga caagatctgc tttttgcttg tactgggtct ctctggttag
     6301 accagatctg agcctgggag ctctctggct aactagggaa cccactgctt aagcctcaat
     6361 aaagcttgcc ttgagtgctt caagtagtgt gtgcccgtct gttgtgtgac tctggtaact
     6421 agagatccct cagacccttt tagtcagtgt ggaaaatctc tagcagtacg tatagtagtt
     6481 catgtcatct tattattcag tatttataac ttgcaaagaa atgaatatca gagagtgaga
     6541 ggaacttgtt tattgcagct tataatggtt acaaataaag caatagcatc acaaatttca
     6601 caaataaagc atttttttca ctgcattcta gttgtggttt gtccaaactc atcaatgtat
     6661 cttatcatgt ctggctctag ctatcccgcc cctaactccg cccatcccgc ccctaactcc
     6721 gcccagttcc gcccattctc cgccccatgg ctgactaatt ttttttattt atgcagaggc
     6781 cgaggccgcc tcggcctctg agctattcca gaagtagtga ggaggctttt ttggaggcct
     6841 agggacgtac ccaattcgcc ctatagtgag tcgtattacg cgcgctcact ggccgtcgtt
     6901 ttacaacgtc gtgactggga aaaccctggc gttacccaac ttaatcgcct tgcagcacat
     6961 ccccctttcg ccagctggcg taatagcgaa gaggcccgca ccgatcgccc ttcccaacag
     7021 ttgcgcagcc tgaatggcga atgggnnnnn nnnnnnnnnn nnnnnnnnnn nnnnnnnnnn
     7081 nnnnnnnnnn nnnnnnnnnn nnnnnnnnnn nnnnnnnnnn nnnnnnnnnn nnnnnnnnnn
     7141 nnnnnnnnnn nnnnnnnnnn nnnnnnnnnc nnnnnnnnnn nnnnnnnnnn nnnnnnnnnn
     7201 nnnnnnnnnn nnnnnnnnnn nnnnnnnnnn nnnnnnnnnn nnnnnnnnnn nnnnnnnnnn
     7261 nannnnnnnn nnnnnnnnnn nnnnnnnnnn nnnnnnnnnn nnnnnnnnnn ncctttgacg
     7321 ttggagtcca cgttctttaa tagtggactc ttgttccaaa ctggaacaac actcaaccct
     7381 atctcggtct attcttttga tttataaggg attttgccga tttcggccta ttggttaaaa
     7441 aatgagctga tttaacaaaa atttaacgcg aattttaaca aaatattaac gcttacaatt
     7501 taggtggcac ttttcgggga aatgtgcgcg gaacccctat ttgtttattt ttctaaatac
     7561 attcaaatat gtatccgctc atgagacaat aaccctgata aatgcttcaa taatattgaa
     7621 aaaggaagag tatgagtatt caacatttcc gtgtcgccct tattcccttt tttgcggcat
     7681 tttgccttcc tgtttttgct cacccagaaa cgctggtgaa agtaaaagat gctgaagatc
     7741 agttgggtgc acgagtgggt tacatcgaac tggatctcaa cagcggtaag atccttgaga
     7801 gttttcgccc cgaagaacgt tttccaatga tgagcacttt taaagttctg ctatgtggcg
     7861 cggtattatc ccgtattgac gccgggcaag agcaactcgg tcgccgcata cactattctc
     7921 agaatgactt ggttgagtac tcaccagtca cagaaaagca tcttacggat ggcatgacag
     7981 taagagaatt atgcagtgct gccataacca tgagtgataa cactgcggcc aacttacttc
     8041 tgacaacgat cggaggaccg aaggagctaa ccgctttttt gcacaacatg ggggatcatg
     8101 taactcgcct tgatcgttgg gaaccggagc tgaatgaagc cataccaaac gacgagcgtg
     8161 acaccacgat gcctgtagca atggcaacaa cgttgcgcaa actattaact ggcgaactac
     8221 ttactctagc ttcccggcaa caattaatag actggatgga ggcggataaa gttgcaggac
     8281 cacttctgcg ctcggccctt ccggctggct ggtttattgc tgataaatct ggagccggtg
     8341 agcgtgggtc tcgcggtatc attgcagcac tggggccaga tggtaagccc tcccgtatcg
     8401 tagttatcta cacgacgggg agtcaggcaa ctatggatga acgaaataga cagatcgctg
     8461 agataggtgc ctcactgatt aagcattggt aactgtcaga ccaagtttac tcatatatac
     8521 tttagattga tttaaaactt catttttaat ttaaaaggat ctaggtgaag atcctttttg
     8581 ataatctcat gaccaaaatc ccttaacgtg agttttcgtt ccactgagcg tcagaccccg
     8641 tagaaaagat caaaggatct tcttgagatc ctttttttct gcgcgtaatc tgctgcttgc
     8701 aaacaaaaaa accaccgcta ccagcggtgg tttgtttgcc ggatcaagag ctaccaactc
     8761 tttttccgaa ggtaactggc ttcagcagag cgcagatacc aaatactgtt cttctagtgt
     8821 agccgtagtt aggccaccac ttcaagaact ctgtagcacc gcctacatac ctcgctctgc
     8881 taatcctgtt accagtggct gctgccagtg gcgataagtc gtgtcttacc gggttggact
     8941 caagacgata gttaccggat aaggcgcagc ggtcgggctg aacggggggt tcgtgcacac
     9001 agcccagctt ggagcgaacg acctacaccg aactgagata cctacagcgt gagctatgag
     9061 aaagcgccac gcttcccgaa gggagaaagg cggacaggta tccggtaagc ggcagggtcg
     9121 gaacaggaga gcgcacgagg gagcttccag ggggaaacgc ctggtatctt tatagtcctg
     9181 tcgggtttcg ccacctctga cttgagcgtc gatttttgtg atgctcgtca ggggggcgga
     9241 gcctatggaa aaacgccagc aacgcggcct ttttacggtt cctggccttt tgctggcctt
     9301 ttgctcacat gttctttcct gcgttatccc ctgattctgt ggataaccgt attaccgcct
     9361 ttgagtgagc tgataccgct cgccgcagcc gaacgaccga gcgcagcgag tcagtgagcg
     9421 aggaagcgga agagcgccca atacgcaaac cgcctctccc cgcgcgttgg ccgattcatt
     9481 aatgcagctg gcacgacagg tttcccgact ggaaagcggg cagtgagcgc aacgcaatta
     9541 atgtgagtta gctcactcat taggcacccc aggctttaca ctttatgctt ccggctcgta
     9601 tgttgtgtgg aattgtgagc ggataacaat ttcacacagg aaacagctat gaccatgatt
     9661 acgccaagcg cgcaattaac cctcactaaa gggaacaaaa gctggagctg caagc
//
